Addgene plasmid #130990: pAAV-CaMKIIa-ChRmine-mScarlet-WPRE
Purpose: AAV vector to drive the expression of ChRmine-mScarlet under the control of CamKIIa promoter
Depositing lab: Karl Deisseroth. Depositing organization: Stanford University. Publication: Cortical layer-specific critical dynamics triggering perception. Marshel JH, Kim YS, Machado TA, Quirin S, Benson B, Kadmon J, Raja C, Chibukhchyan A, Ramakrishnan C, Inoue M, Shane JC, McKnight DJ, Yoshizawa S, Kato HE, Ganguli S, Deisseroth K. Science. 2019 Aug 9;365(6453). pii: science.aaw5202. doi: 10.1126/science.aaw5202. Epub 2019 Jul 18. PubMed 31320556.
Backbone
  Vector backbone: pAAV-MCS
  Backbone manufacturer: Stratagene
  Vector type: AAV
Growth in bacteria
  Bacterial resistance: Ampicillin, 100 μg/mL
  Growth temperature: 37°C
  Growth strain: NEB Stable
  Copy number: High Copy
Gene/Insert
  Gene/Insert name: ChRmine
  Species: Tiarina fusus
  GenBank ID: MN194599
  Promoter: CaMKIIa
  Tag / fusion protein: mScarlet (C terminal on insert)
  Cloning method: Restriction Enzyme; 5′ cloning site BamHI (not destroyed); 3′ cloning site EcoRI (not destroyed)
  Sequencing primers: 5′ CTGGATGCTGACGAAGGCTCG; 3′ GAATACCAGTCAATCTTTCAC
Terms and licenses: Academic/Nonprofit Terms; Industry Terms: Not Available to Industry
How to cite: pAAV-CaMKIIa-ChRmine-mScarlet-WPRE was a gift from Karl Deisseroth (Addgene plasmid # 130990 ; http://n2t.net/addgene:130990 ; RRID:Addgene_130990)
