[The description below was written by a language model from this plasmid's Addgene catalogue record and the feature table of its GenBank file; any pLannotate feature table in this document was generated separately and was not available to it.]
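Description:
pAAV-CaMKIIa-ChRmine-mScarlet-WPRE is a 7.1 kb circular AAV transfer plasmid built on the Stratagene pAAV-MCS backbone and designed for packaging an optogenetic expression cassette into recombinant adeno-associated virus. It is maintained in E. coli as a high-copy plasmid under ampicillin selection. The recommended host is a recombination-deficient strain, a common choice for AAV plasmids because their inverted terminal repeats are prone to rearrangement. In vectors of this type, the ITRs flank the expression cassette and are the only viral sequences carried into the packaged genome. Replication and capsid functions are supplied in trans during virus production.

The payload is ChRmine, an opsin listed in the record as originating from Tiarina fusus, fused at its C terminus to the red fluorescent protein mScarlet so that expressing cells can be identified by fluorescence. The fusion was cloned between BamHI and EcoRI sites, both of which remain intact. Expression is driven by the CaMKIIa promoter, which is widely used to bias expression toward excitatory neurons in the forebrain. As the name indicates, a WPRE lies downstream of the coding sequence; this woodchuck hepatitis virus post-transcriptional element typically increases transcript stability and protein yield.

The stated purpose is to drive CaMKIIa-controlled expression of ChRmine-mScarlet from an AAV vector, consistent with light-based control of neuronal activity in studies of cortical circuit dynamics. The visible portion of the accompanying sequence file consists of restriction-site display data rather than annotated features, so the positions of the ITRs, polyadenylation signal, origin and resistance gene cannot be confirmed from it.
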