LOCUS       pAAV-CaMKIIa-ChRmine-mScarlet-WPRE 7100 bp DNA circular 12-JUL-2019
SOURCE
  ORGANISM
COMMENT     This file is created by Vector NTI http://www.invitrogen.com/
COMMENT     VNTDATE|-12898927|
COMMENT     VNTDBDATE|-12898942|
COMMENT     LSOWNER|
COMMENT     VNTNAME|pAAV-CaMKIIa-ChRmine-mScarlet-WPRE|
COMMENT     VNTAUTHORNAME|Charu|
COMMENT     VNTAUTHOREML|charur@stanford.edu|
COMMENT     Vector_NTI_Display_Data_(Do_Not_Edit!)
COMMENT     (SXF
COMMENT     (CGexDoc "pAAV-CaMKIIa-ChRmine-mScarlet-WPRE" 0 7100
COMMENT     (CDBMol 0 0 1 1 1 0 0 0 0 "" "" 0 0 0 0 (CObList) (CObList)
            (CObList)
COMMENT     (CObList) -1 "")
COMMENT     (CDocSetData 1 1 0 0 0 1 "MAIN" 1 1 1 1 0 0 1 1 1 0 10 10 4294967295
            50 0
COMMENT     1 0 (CHomObj 0 0 0 3 75)
COMMENT     (CWordArray 47 49 50 48 51 52 81 0 1 3 4 82 5 83 2 6 7 9 61 102 10
            11 12
COMMENT     13 14 15 16 17 18 19 84 20 85 21 22 86 87 88 23 54 62 24 89 103 104
            274
COMMENT     25 26 55 91 27 28 29 30 31 92 32 34 35 33 53 58 93 56 94 37 105 57
            38
COMMENT     36 39 40 41 42 43 95 44 59 99 96 97 45 100 46) (CWordArray)
COMMENT     (CStringList "ApaLI" "AvaI" "BamHI" "ClaI" "EcoRI" "HindIII" "NcoI"
COMMENT     "PstI" "SmaI" "XmaI" "AarI" "AatII" "Acc65I" "AccI" "AceIII" "AciI"
COMMENT     "AclI" "AcuI" "AfeI" "AflII" "AflIII" "AgeI" "AhdI" "AleI" "AloI"
COMMENT     "AluI" "AlwI" "AlwNI" "ApaBI" "ApaI" "ApoI" "AscI" "AseI" "AsiSI"
COMMENT     "AvaII" "AvrII" "BaeI" "BanI" "BanII" "BbeI" "Bbr7I" "BbsI" "BbvCI"
COMMENT     "BbvI" "BccI" "BceAI" "BcefI" "BcgI" "BciVI" "BclI" "BfaI" "BfrBI"
COMMENT     "BglI" "BglII" "BlpI" "Bme1580I" "BmgBI" "BmrI" "BmtI" "BplI" "BpmI"
COMMENT     "Bpu10I" "BpuEI" "BsaAI" "BsaBI" "BsaHI" "BsaI" "BsaJI" "BsaWI"
            "BsaXI"
COMMENT     "BscAI" "BseMII" "BseRI" "BseYI" "BsgI" "BsiEI" "BsiHKAI" "BsiWI"
COMMENT     "BslI" "BsmAI" "BsmBI" "BsmFI" "BsmI" "Bsp1286I" "Bsp24I" "BspCNI"
COMMENT     "BspEI" "BspHI" "BspMI" "BsrBI" "BsrDI" "BsrFI" "BsrGI" "BsrI"
            "BssHII"
COMMENT     "BssSI" "BstAPI" "BstBI" "BstEII" "BstF5I" "BstKTI" "BstNI" "BstUI"
COMMENT     "BstXI" "BstYI" "BstZ17I" "Bsu36I" "BtgI" "BthCI" "BtsI" "Cac8I"
            "CdiI"
COMMENT     "ChaI" "CjeI" "CjePI" "Csp6I" "CviAII" "CviJI" "DdeI" "DpnI" "DraI"
COMMENT     "DraIII" "DrdI" "EaeI" "EagI" "EarI" "EciI" "Eco57MI" "EcoHI"
            "EcoICRI"
COMMENT     "EcoNI" "EcoO109I" "EcoRV" "EsaBC3I" "FalI" "FatI" "FauI" "FmuI"
COMMENT     "Fnu4HI" "FokI" "FseI" "FspAI" "FspI" "GdiII" "HaeI" "HaeII"
            "HaeIII"
COMMENT     "HaeIV" "HgaI" "HhaI" "Hin4I" "HincII" "HinfI" "HinP1I" "HpaI"
            "HpaII"
COMMENT     "HphI" "Hpy188I" "Hpy188III" "Hpy8I" "Hpy99I" "HpyAV" "HpyCH4I"
COMMENT     "HpyCH4III" "HpyCH4IV" "HpyCH4V" "HpyF10VI" "KasI" "KpnI" "LpnI"
COMMENT     "MaeIII" "MboI" "MboII" "MfeI" "MluI" "MlyI" "MmeI" "MnlI" "MscI"
COMMENT     "MseI" "MslI" "MspA1I" "MwoI" "NaeI" "NarI" "NciI" "NdeI" "NgoMIV"
COMMENT     "NheI" "NlaIII" "NlaIV" "Nli3877I" "NotI" "NruI" "NsiI" "NspI"
            "PacI"
COMMENT     "PciI" "PflMI" "PfoI" "PleI" "PmeI" "PmlI" "PpiI" "Ppu10I" "PpuMI"
COMMENT     "PshAI" "PsiI" "Psp03I" "PspGI" "PspOMI" "PsrI" "PssI" "PvuI"
            "PvuII"
COMMENT     "RleAI" "RsaI" "RsrII" "SacI" "SacII" "SalI" "SanDI" "SapI" "Sau96I"
COMMENT     "SbfI" "ScaI" "SciI" "ScrFI" "SelI" "SexAI" "SfaNI" "SfcI" "SfiI"
COMMENT     "SfoI" "SgrAI" "SimI" "SmlI" "SnaBI" "SpeI" "SphI" "SrfI" "Sse232I"
COMMENT     "Sse8647I" "SspD5I" "SspI" "Sth132I" "StsI" "StuI" "StyD4I" "StyI"
COMMENT     "SwaI" "TaiI" "TaqI" "TaqII" "TatI" "TauI" "TfiI" "TseI" "Tsp45I"
COMMENT     "Tsp509I" "TspDTI" "TspGWI" "TspRI" "Tth111I" "Tth111II" "UnbI"
            "UthSI"
COMMENT     "VpaK11AI" "XbaI" "XcmI" "XhoI" "XmnI" "ZraI")
COMMENT     (CStringList "atg" "gtg") (CStringList "taa" "tga" "tag") (CObList)
            1
COMMENT     "{(0,1),2}" 0 0 "" 0 4294967295 0 0 0 0 0 0 0 "MAIN" 0 0 30 1
COMMENT     (CProteinMotifSearchObject 70 20 1 1 1 1 0 0 1 0 0 0 0 0))
COMMENT     (CMolPar 0 0 0 0 0 1 7100 0 0 0 0 0 0 0 0) (CStringList)
            (CStringList)
COMMENT     (CObList) (COAPar 25 250 50 0 6 4 3 7) (COAPar 25 250 50 0 6 4 3 7)
COMMENT     (COAPar 25 250 50 0 6 4 3 7)
COMMENT     (CObList
COMMENT     #0=(CRSite (CStringList) "ApaLI" "gtgcac" 2 0 5 2529 0 3437 0 5039 0
COMMENT     5536 0 6782 0 0 "")
COMMENT     #1=(CRSite (CStringList) "AvaI" "cycgrg" 2 0 11 41 0 52 0 1469 0
            1648 0
COMMENT     2745 0 2937 0 3834 0 4139 0 4449 0 4460 0 4916 0 0 "")
COMMENT     #2=(CRSite (CStringList) "BamHI" "ggatcc" 2 0 1 1464 0 0 "")
COMMENT     #3=(CRSite (CStringList) "ClaI" "atcgat" 3 0 2 3223 0 3818 0 0 "")
COMMENT     #4=(CRSite (CStringList) "EcoRI" "gaattc" 2 0 1 3204 0 0 "")
COMMENT     #5=(CRSite (CStringList) "HindIII" "aagctt" 2 0 1 3216 0 0 "")
COMMENT     #6=(CRSite (CStringList) "NcoI" "ccatgg" 2 0 3 187 0 1301 0 1486 0 0
            "")
COMMENT     #7=(CRSite (CStringList) "PstI" "ctgcag" 6 0 3 7 0 1186 0 4502 0 0
            "")
COMMENT     #8=(CRSite (CStringList) "SmaI" "cccggg" 4 0 5 43 0 54 0 1471 0 4451
            0
COMMENT     4462 0 0 "")
COMMENT     #9=(CRSite (CStringList) "XmaI" "cccggg" 2 0 5 41 0 52 0 1469 0 4449
            0
COMMENT     4460 0 0 "")
COMMENT     #10=(CRSite (CStringList) "AarI" "cacctgc" 12 16 1 1233 1 0 "")
COMMENT     #11=(CRSite (CStringList) "AatII" "gacgtc" 6 0 2 3681 0 5289 0 0 "")
COMMENT     #12=(CRSite (CStringList) "Acc65I" "ggtacc" 2 0 2 1458 0 1473 0 0
            "")
COMMENT     #13=(CRSite (CStringList) "AccI" "gtmkac" 3 0 0 0 "")
COMMENT     #14=(CRSite (CStringList) "AceIII" "cagctc" 14 18 10 562 1 722 1
            1458 0
COMMENT     2295 1 2352 1 3153 1 3504 0 4965 1 5162 1 5904 1 0 "")
COMMENT     #15=(CRSite (CStringList) "AciI" "ccgc" 2 4 69 38 0 143 1 147 0 426
            0
COMMENT     699 1 1456 1 2402 1 2415 1 2419 0 2519 1 2588 0 2611 0 2710 0 2788
COMMENT     1 2855 0 2857 1 2927 1 2992 1 3006 1 3071 0 3140 0 3154 1 3537 1
COMMENT     3550 0 3563 0 3673 1 3714 1 3728 0 3730 1 3749 1 3759 0 3805 0 3813
COMMENT     0 4041 1 4101 0 4347 1 4356 1 4360 0 4465 1 4515 1 4541 1 4554 0
COMMENT     4591 1 4605 1 4608 1 4636 0 4663 0 5068 0 5094 0 5104 0 5143 0 5317
COMMENT     1 5364 0 5463 1 5572 1 5649 1 5693 0 5814 1 5860 0 6051 1 6142 1
COMMENT     6504 0 6513 1 6648 0 6758 1 6879 1 6898 1 7025 1 7053 1 0 "")
COMMENT     #16=(CRSite (CStringList) "AclI" "aacgtt" 3 0 3 5022 0 5606 0 5979 0
            0
COMMENT     "")
COMMENT     #17=(CRSite (CStringList) "AcuI" "ctgaag" 23 21 7 893 1 2142 0 2640
            0
COMMENT     2973 0 3003 0 5542 0 6554 1 0 "")
COMMENT     #18=(CRSite (CStringList) "AfeI" "agcgct" 4 0 1 3829 0 0 "")
COMMENT     #19=(CRSite (CStringList) "AflII" "cttaag" 2 0 0 0 "")
COMMENT     #20=(CRSite (CStringList) "AflIII" "acrygt" 2 0 2 151 0 7096 0 0 "")
COMMENT     #21=(CRSite (CStringList) "AgeI" "accggt" 2 0 1 1476 0 0 "")
COMMENT     #22=(CRSite (CStringList) "AhdI" "gacnnnnngtc" 7 0 5 71 0 2663 0
            3961 0
COMMENT     4435 0 6208 0 0 "")
COMMENT     #23=(CRSite (CStringList) "AleI" "cacnnnngtg" 6 0 2 3111 0 3905 0 0
            "")
COMMENT     #24=(CRSite (CStringList) "AloI" "gaacnnnnnntcc" 26 21 2 4323 0 4848
            1 0
COMMENT     "")
COMMENT     #25=(CRSite (CStringList) "AluI" "agct" 3 0 36 12 0 238 0 281 0 576
            0
COMMENT     736 0 849 0 875 0 1374 0 1448 0 1559 0 1738 0 1877 0 2081 0 2309 0
COMMENT     2330 0 2360 0 2366 0 2618 0 2852 0 3167 0 3218 0 3494 0 4062 0 4179
COMMENT     0 4493 0 4722 0 4979 0 5157 0 5176 0 5855 0 5918 0 6018 0 6539 0
COMMENT     6796 0 6842 0 6932 0 0 "")
COMMENT     #26=(CRSite (CStringList) "AlwI" "ggatc" 10 11 13 1459 1 1472 0 2211
            0
COMMENT     2439 0 3798 0 5569 0 5573 1 5890 0 6353 1 6354 0 6450 1 6452 0 6538
COMMENT     0 0 "")
COMMENT     #27=(CRSite (CStringList) "AlwNI" "cagnnnctg" 7 0 4 513 0 1703 0
            2360 0
COMMENT     6687 0 0 "")
COMMENT     #28=(CRSite (CStringList) "ApaBI" "gcannnnntgc" 9 0 1 2112 0 0 "")
COMMENT     #29=(CRSite (CStringList) "ApaI" "gggccc" 6 0 6 602 0 1046 0 1172 0
            1656
COMMENT     0 1794 0 1886 0 0 "")
COMMENT     #30=(CRSite (CStringList) "ApoI" "raatty" 2 0 6 311 0 1718 0 3204 0
            3247
COMMENT     0 4992 0 5003 0 0 "")
COMMENT     #31=(CRSite (CStringList) "AscI" "ggcgcgcc" 3 0 0 0 "")
COMMENT     #32=(CRSite (CStringList) "AseI" "attaat" 3 0 1 6033 0 0 "")
COMMENT     #33=(CRSite (CStringList) "AsiSI" "gcgatcgc" 6 0 0 0 "")
COMMENT     #34=(CRSite (CStringList) "AvaII" "ggwcc" 2 0 10 548 0 957 0 1153 0
            1307
COMMENT     0 2462 0 3068 0 3716 0 4349 0 5844 0 6066 0 0 "")
COMMENT     #35=(CRSite (CStringList) "AvrII" "cctagg" 2 0 1 1968 0 0 "")
COMMENT     #36=(CRSite (CStringList) "BaeI" "acnnnngtayc" 24 19 0 0 "")
COMMENT     #37=(CRSite (CStringList) "BanI" "ggyrcc" 2 0 16 974 0 1458 0 1473 0
COMMENT     1479 0 1503 0 1578 0 1983 0 2097 0 2601 0 2790 0 2829 0 2859 0 3054
COMMENT     0 4505 0 4768 0 6255 0 0 "")
COMMENT     #38=(CRSite (CStringList) "BanII" "grgcyc" 6 0 10 527 0 602 0 1046 0
COMMENT     1172 0 1656 0 1794 0 1886 0 2544 0 3581 0 4738 0 0 "")
COMMENT     #39=(CRSite (CStringList) "BbeI" "ggcgcc" 6 0 6 1582 0 1987 0 2101 0
COMMENT     2794 0 3058 0 4509 0 0 "")
COMMENT     #40=(CRSite (CStringList) "Bbr7I" "gaagac" 14 18 3 2909 0 3751 1
            4033 0
COMMENT     0 "")
COMMENT     #41=(CRSite (CStringList) "BbsI" "gaagac" 9 13 3 2904 0 3756 1 4028
            0 0
COMMENT     "")
COMMENT     #42=(CRSite (CStringList) "BbvCI" "cctcagc" 3 6 3 1878 1 1974 1 4131
            0 0
COMMENT     "")
COMMENT     #43=(CRSite (CStringList) "BbvI" "gcagc" 14 18 23 21 0 592 1 1355 0
            1457
COMMENT     0 2305 1 2339 0 2395 0 3296 1 3552 1 3628 1 3724 1 3817 1 4480 1
COMMENT     4502 0 4639 0 5163 1 5774 1 6165 0 6468 1 6674 1 6677 1 6767 0 7099
COMMENT     1 0 "")
COMMENT     #44=(CRSite (CStringList) "BccI" "ccatc" 10 11 16 133 0 216 1 556 1
            968
COMMENT     0 1032 0 1581 0 1917 0 1929 0 2187 0 2963 1 4371 1 4794 1 4826 0
COMMENT     5751 1 6038 1 6162 1 0 "")
COMMENT     #45=(CRSite (CStringList) "BceAI" "acggc" 18 20 15 970 1 1553 0 2115
            1
COMMENT     2282 0 2567 0 2699 0 2778 1 2801 0 2843 0 2894 0 2960 0 3005 0 3550
COMMENT     0 4782 0 6596 1 0 "")
COMMENT     #46=(CRSite (CStringList) "BcefI" "acggc" 18 19 15 971 1 1553 0 2116
            1
COMMENT     2282 0 2567 0 2699 0 2779 1 2801 0 2843 0 2894 0 2960 0 3005 0 3550
COMMENT     0 4782 0 6597 1 0 "")
COMMENT     #47=(CRSite (CStringList) "BcgI" "cgannnnnntgc" 25 23 2 4142 0 5670
            1 0
COMMENT     "")
COMMENT     #48=(CRSite (CStringList) "BciVI" "gtatcc" 13 12 5 1544 1 2084 1
            3297 1
COMMENT     5371 0 6898 0 0 "")
COMMENT     #49=(CRSite (CStringList) "BclI" "tgatca" 2 0 2 1081 0 2503 0 0 "")
COMMENT     #50=(CRSite (CStringList) "BfaI" "ctag" 2 0 15 131 0 211 0 282 0 982
            0
COMMENT     1433 0 1451 0 1657 0 1969 0 2188 0 3958 0 4372 0 4656 0 6015 0 6350
COMMENT     0 6603 0 0 "")
COMMENT     #51=(CRSite (CStringList) "BfrBI" "atgcat" 4 0 1 4164 0 0 "")
COMMENT     #52=(CRSite (CStringList) "BglI" "gccnnnnnggc" 8 0 7 43 0 326 0 1488
            0
COMMENT     2082 0 2191 0 4465 0 6090 0 0 "")
COMMENT     #53=(CRSite (CStringList) "BglII" "agatct" 2 0 1 3840 0 0 "")
COMMENT     #54=(CRSite (CStringList) "BlpI" "gctnagc" 3 0 3 1734 0 2379 0 4175
            0 0
COMMENT     "")
COMMENT     #55=(CRSite (CStringList) "Bme1580I" "gkgcmc" 6 0 16 602 0 1046 0
            1172 0
COMMENT     1356 0 1530 0 1656 0 1794 0 1886 0 2533 0 2604 0 3441 0 3594 0 3912
COMMENT     0 5043 0 5540 0 6786 0 0 "")
COMMENT     #56=(CRSite (CStringList) "BmgBI" "cacgtc" 4 4 0 0 "")
COMMENT     #57=(CRSite (CStringList) "BmrI" "actggg" 12 11 4 523 0 1776 0 3866
            1
COMMENT     6168 0 0 "") #58=(CRSite (CStringList) "BmtI" "gctagc" 6 0 0 0 "")
COMMENT     #59=(CRSite (CStringList) "BplI" "gagnnnnnctc" 25 0 1 3849 0 0 "")
COMMENT     #60=(CRSite (CStringList) "BpmI" "ctggag" 23 21 8 463 1 2343 0 2382
            0
COMMENT     2672 1 2841 0 3888 1 4084 0 6139 0 0 "")
COMMENT     #61=(CRSite (CStringList) "Bpu10I" "cctnagc" 3 6 4 691 1 1878 1 1974
            1
COMMENT     4131 0 0 "")
COMMENT     #62=(CRSite (CStringList) "BpuEI" "cttgag" 23 21 5 937 1 5604 0 6472
            0
COMMENT     6713 1 7011 0 0 "")
COMMENT     #63=(CRSite (CStringList) "BsaAI" "yacgtr" 4 0 4 1523 0 2117 0 4344
            0
COMMENT     4809 0 0 "")
COMMENT     #64=(CRSite (CStringList) "BsaBI" "gatnnnnatc" 6 0 2 2046 0 2472 0 0
            "")
COMMENT     #65=(CRSite (CStringList) "BsaHI" "grcgyc" 3 0 11 57 0 1579 0 1984 0
COMMENT     2098 0 2791 0 3055 0 3678 0 4446 0 4506 0 5286 0 5668 0 0 "")
COMMENT     #66=(CRSite (CStringList) "BsaI" "ggtctc" 8 12 3 526 1 4237 0 6142 0
            0
COMMENT     "")
COMMENT     #67=(CRSite (CStringList) "BsaJI" "ccnngg" 2 0 48 41 0 52 0 187 0
            255 0
COMMENT     256 0 321 0 401 0 434 0 435 0 527 0 882 0 928 0 1139 0 1140 0 1165
COMMENT     0 1204 0 1264 0 1301 0 1468 0 1469 0 1486 0 1567 0 1625 0 1968 0
COMMENT     2086 0 2167 0 2275 0 2458 0 2629 0 2653 0 2689 0 2746 0 2806 0 2818
COMMENT     0 2855 0 2938 0 3109 0 3133 0 3532 0 3604 0 3636 0 3728 0 3888 0
COMMENT     4107 0 4265 0 4449 0 4460 0 6936 0 0 "")
COMMENT     #68=(CRSite (CStringList) "BsaWI" "wccggw" 2 0 5 1461 0 1476 0 5912
            0
COMMENT     6743 0 6890 0 0 "")
COMMENT     #69=(CRSite (CStringList) "BsaXI" "acnnnnnctcc" 22 19 7 198 0 550 1
            907
COMMENT     1 3102 0 3144 0 4321 0 4848 1 0 "")
COMMENT     #70=(CRSite (CStringList) "BscAI" "gcatc" 10 12 15 1115 0 1307 1
            2055 0
COMMENT     3040 1 3823 0 3861 0 3950 0 4505 1 4541 0 5057 1 5147 0 5510 1 5755
COMMENT     0 5950 1 7002 1 0 "")
COMMENT     #71=(CRSite (CStringList) "BseMII" "ctcag" 16 14 25 23 1 98 0 257 0
            308
COMMENT     0 604 0 623 0 1141 0 1374 0 1419 0 1725 1 1869 1 1965 1 2370 1 2685
COMMENT     0 3792 0 4145 0 4189 0 4262 0 4409 1 4484 0 5060 0 5721 0 6238 1
COMMENT     6404 1 6813 1 0 "")
COMMENT     #72=(CRSite (CStringList) "BseRI" "gaggag" 17 15 6 928 0 1229 0 1707
            0
COMMENT     2319 0 3353 1 3414 0 0 "")
COMMENT     #73=(CRSite (CStringList) "BseYI" "cccagc" 2 6 7 429 0 871 0 2077 0
            2330
COMMENT     1 2908 1 4282 1 6792 0 0 "")
COMMENT     #74=(CRSite (CStringList) "BsgI" "gtgcag" 23 21 4 250 0 2097 1 3063
            0
COMMENT     4089 0 0 "")
COMMENT     #75=(CRSite (CStringList) "BsiEI" "cgrycg" 5 0 6 147 0 2419 0 4360 0
COMMENT     5690 0 5839 0 6762 0 0 "")
COMMENT     #76=(CRSite (CStringList) "BsiHKAI" "gwgcwc" 6 0 8 1414 0 2107 0
            2533 0
COMMENT     3441 0 5043 0 5540 0 5625 0 6786 0 0 "")
COMMENT     #77=(CRSite (CStringList) "BsiWI" "cgtacg" 2 0 0 0 "")
COMMENT     #78=(CRSite (CStringList) "BslI" "ccnnnnnnngg" 8 0 47 59 0 131 0 257
            0
COMMENT     322 0 407 0 435 0 436 0 558 0 595 0 971 0 1052 0 1438 0 1476 0 1853
COMMENT     0 1993 0 2152 0 2173 0 2174 0 2281 0 2360 0 2428 0 2597 0 2598 0
COMMENT     2653 0 2877 0 2926 0 2943 0 3077 0 3098 0 3418 0 3469 0 3568 0 3637
COMMENT     0 3729 0 3740 0 3889 0 4107 0 4377 0 4449 0 4590 0 4916 0 4917 0
COMMENT     5170 0 6618 0 6897 0 7063 0 7081 0 0 "")
COMMENT     #79=(CRSite (CStringList) "BsmAI" "gtctc" 7 11 12 526 1 750 1 807 1
            909
COMMENT     0 2399 1 3394 0 4195 1 4237 0 5171 0 5213 1 5366 1 6142 0 0 "")
COMMENT     #80=(CRSite (CStringList) "BsmBI" "cgtctc" 8 12 3 4195 1 5171 0 5213
            1 0
COMMENT     "")
COMMENT     #81=(CRSite (CStringList) "BsmFI" "gggac" 16 20 9 530 0 534 1 1320 0
COMMENT     2347 0 2651 1 2670 0 3518 0 3678 1 3689 0 0 "")
COMMENT     #82=(CRSite (CStringList) "BsmI" "gaatgc" 8 6 1 658 1 0 "")
COMMENT     #83=(CRSite (CStringList) "Bsp1286I" "gdgchc" 6 0 23 527 0 602 0
            1046 0
COMMENT     1172 0 1356 0 1414 0 1530 0 1656 0 1794 0 1886 0 2107 0 2533 0 2544
COMMENT     0 2604 0 3441 0 3581 0 3594 0 3912 0 4738 0 5043 0 5540 0 5625 0
COMMENT     6786 0 0 "")
COMMENT     #84=(CRSite (CStringList) "Bsp24I" "gacnnnnnntgg" 25 20 6 2231 0
            2650 0
COMMENT     3473 1 5308 0 6402 1 6580 1 0 "")
COMMENT     #85=(CRSite (CStringList) "BspCNI" "ctcag" 15 13 25 24 1 97 0 256 0
            307
COMMENT     0 603 0 622 0 1140 0 1373 0 1418 0 1726 1 1870 1 1966 1 2371 1 2684
COMMENT     0 3791 0 4144 0 4188 0 4261 0 4410 1 4483 0 5059 0 5720 0 6239 1
COMMENT     6405 1 6814 1 0 "")
COMMENT     #86=(CRSite (CStringList) "BspEI" "tccgga" 2 0 0 0 "")
COMMENT     #87=(CRSite (CStringList) "BspHI" "tcatga" 2 0 3 5263 0 5368 0 6376
            0 0
COMMENT     "")
COMMENT     #88=(CRSite (CStringList) "BspMI" "acctgc" 11 15 4 259 0 1210 1 1233
            1
COMMENT     1851 0 0 "")
COMMENT     #89=(CRSite (CStringList) "BsrBI" "ccgctc" 4 4 5 1456 1 2927 1 4356
            1
COMMENT     4665 0 5366 0 0 "")
COMMENT     #90=(CRSite (CStringList) "BsrDI" "gcaatg" 9 7 4 2393 0 3475 1 5974
            0
COMMENT     6148 1 0 "")
COMMENT     #91=(CRSite (CStringList) "BsrFI" "rccggy" 2 0 8 1387 0 1476 0 1680
            0
COMMENT     2068 0 3150 0 3740 0 4704 0 6123 0 0 "")
COMMENT     #92=(CRSite (CStringList) "BsrGI" "tgtaca" 2 0 1 3169 0 0 "")
COMMENT     #93=(CRSite (CStringList) "BsrI" "actgg" 7 5 18 480 1 518 0 1590 0
            1771
COMMENT     0 2220 0 3269 0 3470 0 3872 1 3905 1 4898 0 5563 0 5733 1 6002 0
COMMENT     6045 0 6163 0 6569 0 6681 1 6694 1 0 "")
COMMENT     #94=(CRSite (CStringList) "BssHII" "gcgcgc" 2 0 4 15 0 100 0 4401 0
            4486
COMMENT     0 0 "")
COMMENT     #95=(CRSite (CStringList) "BssSI" "cacgag" 2 6 4 2556 0 5232 1 5539
            0
COMMENT     6923 0 0 "")
COMMENT     #96=(CRSite (CStringList) "BstAPI" "gcannnnntgc" 8 0 1 2111 0 0 "")
COMMENT     #97=(CRSite (CStringList) "BstBI" "ttcgaa" 3 0 0 0 "")
COMMENT     #98=(CRSite (CStringList) "BstEII" "ggtnacc" 2 0 2 2624 0 4336 0 0
            "")
COMMENT     #99=(CRSite (CStringList) "BstF5I" "ggatg" 8 6 16 567 0 939 1 960 1
            1024
COMMENT     1 1107 1 1319 0 1921 1 2351 0 2452 1 2659 1 2716 1 3853 1 5139 1
COMMENT     5762 0 6049 0 6230 0 0 "")
COMMENT     #100=(CRSite (CStringList) "BstKTI" "gatc" 4 0 26 1084 0 1467 0 1753
            0
COMMENT     1865 0 2206 0 2434 0 2470 0 2506 0 2569 0 2839 0 3793 0 3843 0
COMMENT     4257 0 5528 0 5564 0 5581 0 5839 0 5885 0 5903 0 6244 0 6349 0
COMMENT     6361 0 6439 0 6447 0 6458 0 6533 0 0 "")
COMMENT     #101=(CRSite (CStringList) "BstNI" "ccwgg" 3 0 35 257 0 402 0 436 0
            529
COMMENT     0 883 0 929 0 1141 0 1166 0 1205 0 1311 0 1501 0 1626 0 1640 0
COMMENT     1704 0 1994 0 2088 0 2169 0 2277 0 2460 0 2654 0 2690 0 2808 0
COMMENT     2820 0 3003 0 3380 0 3662 0 3884 0 3890 0 4108 0 4157 0 4171 0
COMMENT     4225 0 6937 0 6950 0 7071 0 0 "")
COMMENT     #102=(CRSite (CStringList) "BstUI" "cgcg" 3 0 24 17 0 102 0 153 0
            1331 0
COMMENT     1894 0 2767 0 2857 0 3673 0 3730 0 3761 0 4403 0 4488 0 4581 0
COMMENT     4605 0 4625 0 5001 0 5112 0 5215 0 5217 0 5317 0 5649 0 6142 0
COMMENT     6472 0 7053 0 0 "")
COMMENT     #103=(CRSite (CStringList) "BstXI" "ccannnnnntgg" 9 0 1 4282 0 0 "")
COMMENT     #104=(CRSite (CStringList) "BstYI" "rgatcy" 2 0 9 1464 0 3790 0 3840
            0
COMMENT     5561 0 5578 0 6346 0 6358 0 6444 0 6455 0 0 "")
COMMENT     #105=(CRSite (CStringList) "BstZ17I" "gtatac" 4 0 0 0 "")
COMMENT     #106=(CRSite (CStringList) "Bsu36I" "cctnagg" 3 0 2 170 0 590 0 0
            "")
COMMENT     #107=(CRSite (CStringList) "BtgI" "ccrygg" 2 0 9 187 0 1301 0 1486 0
COMMENT     1567 0 2855 0 3109 0 3532 0 3604 0 3728 0 0 "")
COMMENT     #108=(CRSite (CStringList) "BthCI" "gcngc" 5 0 48 12 0 15 0 40 0 146
            0
COMMENT     149 0 608 0 1346 0 1448 0 2321 0 2330 0 2386 0 2418 0 2421 0 2590
COMMENT     0 2791 0 2860 0 3142 0 3157 0 3312 0 3552 0 3568 0 3644 0 3733 0
COMMENT     3740 0 3752 0 3807 0 3833 0 4359 0 4362 0 4468 0 4493 0 4496 0
COMMENT     4594 0 4608 0 4630 0 5070 0 5179 0 5466 0 5695 0 5790 0 5817 0
COMMENT     6156 0 6484 0 6690 0 6693 0 6758 0 6901 0 7056 0 0 "")
COMMENT     #109=(CRSite (CStringList) "BtsI" "gcagtg" 9 7 7 2231 1 2506 0 4077
            0
COMMENT     4089 1 4302 1 5789 0 5809 1 0 "")
COMMENT     #110=(CRSite (CStringList) "Cac8I" "gcnngc" 4 0 45 7 0 17 0 21 0 25
            0 94
COMMENT     0 98 0 102 0 151 0 331 0 1240 0 1329 0 1420 0 1682 0 1938 0 1942 0
COMMENT     2070 0 2074 0 2083 0 2112 0 2394 0 2400 0 2949 0 2994 0 3554 0
COMMENT     3563 0 3646 0 3735 0 3742 0 4039 0 4162 0 4403 0 4407 0 4411 0
COMMENT     4480 0 4484 0 4488 0 4498 0 4649 0 4663 0 4706 0 5082 0 6095 0
COMMENT     6486 0 7046 0 7083 0 0 "")
COMMENT     #111=(CRSite (CStringList) "CdiI" "catcg" 5 5 12 1078 1 1577 0 1784
            1
COMMENT     1805 0 2051 0 2249 0 3548 0 3628 0 3819 0 4822 0 5555 0 5956 1 0
COMMENT     "")
COMMENT     #112=(CRSite (CStringList) "ChaI" "gatc" 5 0 26 1085 0 1468 0 1754 0
COMMENT     1866 0 2207 0 2435 0 2471 0 2507 0 2570 0 2840 0 3794 0 3844 0
COMMENT     4258 0 5529 0 5565 0 5582 0 5840 0 5886 0 5904 0 6245 0 6350 0
COMMENT     6362 0 6440 0 6448 0 6459 0 6534 0 0 "")
COMMENT     #113=(CRSite (CStringList) "CjeI" "ccannnnnngt" 27 21 18 1004 0 1873
            0
COMMENT     2199 1 2256 0 2279 0 2618 1 3284 1 3415 1 3449 1 3506 0 4250 1
COMMENT     4777 1 5276 1 6435 0 6499 1 6535 0 6613 0 7054 1 0 "")
COMMENT     #114=(CRSite (CStringList) "CjePI" "ccannnnnnntc" 27 21 22 98 1 471
            0
COMMENT     550 1 800 0 1073 1 2199 1 2372 1 2618 1 2832 0 2888 0 3390 1 3506
COMMENT     0 3683 0 3897 0 4046 1 4413 0 5276 1 5843 0 6315 0 6435 0 6548 1
COMMENT     6613 0 0 "")
COMMENT     #115=(CRSite (CStringList) "Csp6I" "gtac" 2 0 15 337 0 411 0 676 0
            1131
COMMENT     0 1459 0 1474 0 1859 0 2450 0 2681 0 2933 0 3122 0 3170 0 4577 0
COMMENT     5050 0 5726 0 0 "")
COMMENT     #116=(CRSite (CStringList) "CviAII" "catg" 2 0 26 188 0 317 0 330 0
            545
COMMENT     0 1302 0 1487 0 1730 0 1835 0 2147 0 2516 0 2534 0 2546 0 2678 0
COMMENT     3158 0 3330 0 4161 0 4165 0 5180 0 5264 0 5369 0 5762 0 5798 0
COMMENT     5876 0 5886 0 6377 0 7097 0 0 "")
COMMENT     #117=(CRSite (CStringList) "CviJI" "rgcy" 3 0 154 12 0 37 0 51 0 82
            0
COMMENT     118 0 146 0 168 0 238 0 281 0 433 0 449 0 525 0 576 0 588 0 600 0
COMMENT     719 0 736 0 765 0 849 0 875 0 985 0 1044 0 1170 0 1203 0 1327 0
COMMENT     1336 0 1346 0 1367 0 1374 0 1387 0 1429 0 1448 0 1540 0 1559 0
COMMENT     1572 0 1630 0 1654 0 1684 0 1707 0 1738 0 1758 0 1771 0 1792 0
COMMENT     1807 0 1877 0 1884 0 1944 0 1973 0 2002 0 2008 0 2055 0 2068 0
COMMENT     2072 0 2076 0 2081 0 2085 0 2110 0 2178 0 2194 0 2200 0 2229 0
COMMENT     2253 0 2269 0 2280 0 2309 0 2318 0 2330 0 2360 0 2366 0 2378 0
COMMENT     2418 0 2542 0 2554 0 2587 0 2618 0 2638 0 2686 0 2694 0 2752 0
COMMENT     2852 0 2881 0 2908 0 2973 0 3030 0 3038 0 3139 0 3167 0 3218 0
COMMENT     3351 0 3410 0 3494 0 3579 0 3584 0 3641 0 3702 0 3733 0 3744 0
COMMENT     3752 0 3804 0 3887 0 3918 0 4037 0 4062 0 4087 0 4135 0 4174 0
COMMENT     4179 0 4223 0 4228 0 4270 0 4359 0 4387 0 4423 0 4454 0 4468 0
COMMENT     4493 0 4708 0 4722 0 4736 0 4817 0 4921 0 4959 0 4979 0 5080 0
COMMENT     5084 0 5124 0 5157 0 5176 0 5230 0 5817 0 5855 0 5918 0 5928 0
COMMENT     6018 0 6084 0 6093 0 6097 0 6123 0 6164 0 6176 0 6539 0 6568 0
COMMENT     6611 0 6622 0 6687 0 6766 0 6791 0 6796 0 6842 0 6932 0 7030 0
COMMENT     7056 0 7074 0 7085 0 0 "")
COMMENT     #118=(CRSite (CStringList) "DdeI" "ctnag" 2 0 30 32 0 84 0 170 0 243
            0
COMMENT     294 0 590 0 609 0 691 0 864 0 1095 0 1127 0 1360 0 1405 0 1734 0
COMMENT     1878 0 1974 0 2379 0 2671 0 3778 0 4131 0 4175 0 4248 0 4418 0
COMMENT     4470 0 5046 0 5281 0 5707 0 6247 0 6413 0 6822 0 0 "")
COMMENT     #119=(CRSite (CStringList) "DpnI" "gatc" 3 0 26 1083 0 1466 0 1752 0
COMMENT     1864 0 2205 0 2433 0 2469 0 2505 0 2568 0 2838 0 3792 0 3842 0
COMMENT     4256 0 5527 0 5563 0 5580 0 5838 0 5884 0 5902 0 6243 0 6348 0
COMMENT     6360 0 6438 0 6446 0 6457 0 6532 0 0 "")
COMMENT     #120=(CRSite (CStringList) "DraI" "tttaaa" 4 0 4 1227 0 5630 0 6322
            0
COMMENT     6341 0 0 "")
COMMENT     #121=(CRSite (CStringList) "DraIII" "cacnnngtg" 7 0 2 2237 0 4812 0
            0 "")
COMMENT     #122=(CRSite (CStringList) "DrdI" "gacnnnnnngtc" 8 0 3 4856 0 5125 0
COMMENT     6994 0 0 "")
COMMENT     #123=(CRSite (CStringList) "EaeI" "yggccr" 2 0 13 116 0 144 0 1570 0
COMMENT     1756 0 1942 0 2053 0 2251 0 2416 0 2552 0 4221 0 4357 0 4385 0
COMMENT     5815 0 0 "")
COMMENT     #124=(CRSite (CStringList) "EagI" "cggccg" 2 0 3 144 0 2416 0 4357 0
            0
COMMENT     "")
COMMENT     #125=(CRSite (CStringList) "EarI" "ctcttc" 8 11 5 389 1 912 0 1067 1
COMMENT     3760 0 5409 1 0 "")
COMMENT     #126=(CRSite (CStringList) "EciI" "ggcgga" 18 16 6 3021 0 3552 0
            4090 1
COMMENT     6066 0 6894 0 7040 0 0 "")
COMMENT     #127=(CRSite (CStringList) "Eco57MI" "ctgrag" 23 21 15 463 1 893 1
            2142
COMMENT     0 2343 0 2382 0 2640 0 2672 1 2841 0 2973 0 3003 0 3888 1 4084 0
COMMENT     5542 0 6139 0 6554 1 0 "")
COMMENT     #128=(CRSite (CStringList) "EcoHI" "ccsgg" 1 0 21 40 0 41 0 51 0 52
            0 77
COMMENT     0 1263 0 1468 0 1469 0 2280 0 3050 0 3501 0 4423 0 4448 0 4449 0
COMMENT     4459 0 4460 0 5134 0 5169 0 5670 0 6021 0 6717 0 0 "")
COMMENT     #129=(CRSite (CStringList) "EcoICRI" "gagctc" 4 0 0 0 "")
COMMENT     #130=(CRSite (CStringList) "EcoNI" "cctnnnnnagg" 6 0 1 556 0 0 "")
COMMENT     #131=(CRSite (CStringList) "EcoO109I" "rggnccy" 3 0 13 598 0 599 0
            1042
COMMENT     0 1043 0 1307 0 1652 0 1653 0 1791 0 1882 0 1883 0 2692 0 4035 0
COMMENT     5228 0 0 "")
COMMENT     #132=(CRSite (CStringList) "EcoRV" "gatatc" 4 0 1 3212 0 0 "")
COMMENT     #133=(CRSite (CStringList) "EsaBC3I" "tcga" 3 0 12 2207 0 2471 0
            2564 0
COMMENT     2570 0 2780 0 3209 0 3224 0 3819 0 3836 0 4775 0 5555 0 6999 0 0
COMMENT     "")
COMMENT     #134=(CRSite (CStringList) "FalI" "aagnnnnnctt" 25 0 1 2756 0 0 "")
COMMENT     #135=(CRSite (CStringList) "FatI" "catg" 1 0 26 187 0 316 0 329 0
            544 0
COMMENT     1301 0 1486 0 1729 0 1834 0 2146 0 2515 0 2533 0 2545 0 2677 0
COMMENT     3157 0 3329 0 4160 0 4164 0 5179 0 5263 0 5368 0 5761 0 5797 0
COMMENT     5875 0 5885 0 6376 0 7096 0 0 "")
COMMENT     #136=(CRSite (CStringList) "FauI" "cccgc" 10 12 12 433 0 2717 0 2985
            1
COMMENT     3570 0 3666 1 3735 0 3820 0 4034 1 4601 1 4670 0 5101 0 5111 0 0
COMMENT     "")
COMMENT     #137=(CRSite (CStringList) "FmuI" "ggncc" 5 0 45 551 0 601 0 602 0
            960 0
COMMENT     1045 0 1046 0 1156 0 1171 0 1172 0 1310 0 1431 0 1655 0 1656 0
COMMENT     1709 0 1772 0 1793 0 1794 0 1885 0 1886 0 2078 0 2087 0 2179 0
COMMENT     2231 0 2282 0 2465 0 2588 0 2640 0 2695 0 2883 0 2975 0 3071 0
COMMENT     3140 0 3412 0 3704 0 3719 0 3805 0 3889 0 4038 0 4352 0 4818 0
COMMENT     5231 0 5847 0 6069 0 6086 0 6165 0 0 "")
COMMENT     #138=(CRSite (CStringList) "Fnu4HI" "gcngc" 3 0 48 10 0 13 0 38 0
            144 0
COMMENT     147 0 606 0 1344 0 1446 0 2319 0 2328 0 2384 0 2416 0 2419 0 2588
COMMENT     0 2789 0 2858 0 3140 0 3155 0 3310 0 3550 0 3566 0 3642 0 3731 0
COMMENT     3738 0 3750 0 3805 0 3831 0 4357 0 4360 0 4466 0 4491 0 4494 0
COMMENT     4592 0 4606 0 4628 0 5068 0 5177 0 5464 0 5693 0 5788 0 5815 0
COMMENT     6154 0 6482 0 6688 0 6691 0 6756 0 6899 0 7054 0 0 "")
COMMENT     #139=(CRSite (CStringList) "FokI" "ggatg" 15 19 16 574 0 926 1 947 1
COMMENT     1011 1 1094 1 1326 0 1908 1 2358 0 2439 1 2646 1 2703 1 3840 1
COMMENT     5126 1 5769 0 6056 0 6237 0 0 "")
COMMENT     #140=(CRSite (CStringList) "FseI" "ggccggcc" 7 0 0 0 "")
COMMENT     #141=(CRSite (CStringList) "FspAI" "rtgcgcay" 5 0 0 0 "")
COMMENT     #142=(CRSite (CStringList) "FspI" "tgcgca" 4 0 1 5985 0 0 "")
COMMENT     #143=(CRSite (CStringList) "GdiII" "cggccr" 2 6 10 144 1 144 0 1756
            1
COMMENT     1942 1 2416 1 2416 0 2552 0 4357 1 4357 0 5815 0 0 "")
COMMENT     #144=(CRSite (CStringList) "HaeI" "wggccw" 4 0 15 118 0 168 0 588 0
            765
COMMENT     0 1203 0 1572 0 2055 0 2253 0 3030 0 4223 0 4270 0 4387 0 6622 0
COMMENT     7074 0 7085 0 0 "")
COMMENT     #145=(CRSite (CStringList) "HaeII" "rgcgcy" 6 0 13 1582 0 1909 0
            1987 0
COMMENT     2101 0 2399 0 2794 0 2999 0 3058 0 3831 0 4509 0 4654 0 4662 0
COMMENT     6856 0 0 "")
COMMENT     #146=(CRSite (CStringList) "HaeIII" "ggcc" 3 0 59 37 0 82 0 118 0
            146 0
COMMENT     168 0 588 0 600 0 765 0 1044 0 1170 0 1203 0 1429 0 1572 0 1654 0
COMMENT     1707 0 1758 0 1771 0 1792 0 1884 0 1944 0 2055 0 2076 0 2085 0
COMMENT     2178 0 2229 0 2253 0 2280 0 2418 0 2554 0 2587 0 2638 0 2694 0
COMMENT     2881 0 2973 0 3030 0 3139 0 3410 0 3702 0 3733 0 3752 0 3804 0
COMMENT     3887 0 4037 0 4223 0 4270 0 4359 0 4387 0 4423 0 4468 0 4817 0
COMMENT     4959 0 5230 0 5817 0 6084 0 6164 0 6622 0 7056 0 7074 0 7085 0 0
COMMENT     "")
COMMENT     #147=(CRSite (CStringList) "HaeIV" "gaynnnnnrtc" 26 0 6 90 0 322 0
            2682
COMMENT     0 3980 0 4454 0 6227 0 0 "")
COMMENT     #148=(CRSite (CStringList) "HgaI" "gacgc" 11 16 9 46 1 2905 1 3462 0
COMMENT     3750 1 4454 0 5118 0 5676 0 6406 1 6984 1 0 "")
COMMENT     #149=(CRSite (CStringList) "HhaI" "gcgc" 4 0 38 17 0 19 0 102 0 104
            0
COMMENT     1581 0 1908 0 1986 0 2100 0 2398 0 2767 0 2793 0 2980 0 2998 0
COMMENT     3057 0 3673 0 3830 0 4403 0 4405 0 4488 0 4490 0 4508 0 4583 0
COMMENT     4596 0 4605 0 4627 0 4653 0 4661 0 5114 0 5217 0 5317 0 5649 0
COMMENT     5986 0 6079 0 6472 0 6581 0 6755 0 6855 0 6922 0 0 "")
COMMENT     #150=(CRSite (CStringList) "Hin4I" "gaynnnnnvtc" 25 20 19 57 1 89 0
            289
COMMENT     1 321 0 523 1 753 1 1066 1 1343 0 2649 1 2681 0 3104 0 3595 0 3947
COMMENT     1 3979 0 4421 1 4453 0 6120 1 6194 1 6226 0 0 "")
COMMENT     #151=(CRSite (CStringList) "HincII" "gtyrac" 4 0 1 772 0 0 "")
COMMENT     #152=(CRSite (CStringList) "HinfI" "gantc" 2 0 13 397 0 442 0 644 0
            1635
COMMENT     0 2156 0 3665 0 3785 0 4120 0 4152 0 4857 0 4879 0 6209 0 6726 0 0
COMMENT     "")
COMMENT     #153=(CRSite (CStringList) "HinP1I" "gcgc" 2 0 38 15 0 17 0 100 0
            102 0
COMMENT     1579 0 1906 0 1984 0 2098 0 2396 0 2765 0 2791 0 2978 0 2996 0
COMMENT     3055 0 3671 0 3828 0 4401 0 4403 0 4486 0 4488 0 4506 0 4581 0
COMMENT     4594 0 4603 0 4625 0 4651 0 4659 0 5112 0 5215 0 5315 0 5647 0
COMMENT     5984 0 6077 0 6470 0 6579 0 6753 0 6853 0 6920 0 0 "")
COMMENT     #154=(CRSite (CStringList) "HpaI" "gttaac" 4 0 0 0 "")
COMMENT     #155=(CRSite (CStringList) "HpaII" "ccgg" 2 0 30 42 0 53 0 79 0 1264
            0
COMMENT     1388 0 1462 0 1470 0 1477 0 1681 0 2069 0 2282 0 3052 0 3151 0
COMMENT     3502 0 3741 0 4424 0 4450 0 4461 0 4705 0 5136 0 5170 0 5671 0
COMMENT     5913 0 6023 0 6090 0 6124 0 6528 0 6718 0 6744 0 6891 0 0 "")
COMMENT     #156=(CRSite (CStringList) "HphI" "ggtga" 14 13 22 448 1 451 0 627 0
            640
COMMENT     0 1128 1 1604 1 2426 1 2495 0 2636 0 2690 1 2858 0 3077 1 4204 1
COMMENT     4264 0 4809 0 5188 1 5197 1 5481 1 5516 0 5722 1 6138 0 6365 0 0
COMMENT     "")
COMMENT     #157=(CRSite (CStringList) "Hpy188I" "tcnga" 4 0 24 204 0 269 0 278
            0
COMMENT     297 0 912 0 1290 0 1363 0 2289 0 3134 0 3781 0 3790 0 3955 0 4326
COMMENT     0 4752 0 5063 0 5188 0 5710 0 5830 0 5841 0 6287 0 6422 0 6556 0
COMMENT     6909 0 6987 0 0 "")
COMMENT     #158=(CRSite (CStringList) "Hpy188III" "tcnnga" 3 0 26 211 0 592 0
            1330
COMMENT     0 1407 0 1451 0 1548 0 1689 0 1925 0 2039 0 2354 0 2564 0 2874 0
COMMENT     3014 0 3237 0 3836 0 4139 0 5234 0 5264 0 5369 0 6118 0 6377 0
COMMENT     6451 0 6534 0 6632 0 6730 0 6864 0 0 "")
COMMENT     #159=(CRSite (CStringList) "Hpy8I" "gtnnac" 4 0 21 357 0 456 0 772 0
            860
COMMENT     0 1092 0 1156 0 1859 0 2137 0 2531 0 2920 0 3068 0 3439 0 4299 0
COMMENT     4806 0 4861 0 4878 0 5026 0 5041 0 5538 0 6296 0 6784 0 0 "")
COMMENT     #160=(CRSite (CStringList) "Hpy99I" "cgwcg" 6 0 7 62 0 2211 0 2343 0
COMMENT     4448 0 5943 0 6206 0 7000 0 0 "")
COMMENT     #161=(CRSite (CStringList) "HpyAV" "ccttc" 12 11 28 343 1 821 1 826
            1
COMMENT     1123 0 1317 1 1805 0 2150 0 2615 1 2657 0 2705 0 2750 0 2948 1
COMMENT     2978 1 3692 0 3706 0 3729 0 3733 0 3780 0 3976 0 4321 0 4331 0
COMMENT     4693 0 5484 0 5843 1 6096 0 6551 1 6609 0 6861 1 0 "")
COMMENT     #162=(CRSite (CStringList) "HpyCH4I" "catg" 4 0 26 190 0 319 0 332 0
            547
COMMENT     0 1304 0 1489 0 1732 0 1837 0 2149 0 2518 0 2536 0 2548 0 2680 0
COMMENT     3160 0 3332 0 4163 0 4167 0 5182 0 5266 0 5371 0 5764 0 5800 0
COMMENT     5878 0 5888 0 6379 0 7099 0 0 "")
COMMENT     #163=(CRSite (CStringList) "HpyCH4III" "acngt" 4 0 14 1178 0 1351 0
            2410
COMMENT     0 2801 0 3110 0 3121 0 3443 0 4835 0 5165 0 5200 0 5768 0 6283 0
COMMENT     6596 0 7066 0 0 "")
COMMENT     #164=(CRSite (CStringList) "HpyCH4IV" "acgt" 2 0 19 452 0 1522 0
            2116 0
COMMENT     2479 0 3064 0 3425 0 3678 0 3691 0 4343 0 4560 0 4698 0 4808 0
COMMENT     4851 0 4863 0 5022 0 5286 0 5606 0 5979 0 6395 0 0 "")
COMMENT     #165=(CRSite (CStringList) "HpyCH4V" "tgca" 3 0 25 5 0 231 0 333 0
            711 0
COMMENT     1184 0 1402 0 2114 0 2531 0 2891 0 3044 0 3439 0 3942 0 4070 0
COMMENT     4094 0 4164 0 4500 0 5041 0 5179 0 5538 0 5782 0 5870 0 6063 0
COMMENT     6153 0 6488 0 6784 0 0 "")
COMMENT     #166=(CRSite (CStringList) "HpyF10VI" "gcnnnnnnngc" 9 0 38 44 0 327
            0
COMMENT     697 0 734 0 1334 0 1489 0 1579 0 1745 0 1790 0 1875 0 2079 0 2083
COMMENT     0 2112 0 2192 0 2316 0 2325 0 2328 0 2390 0 2588 0 3137 0 3437 0
COMMENT     3559 0 3563 0 3655 0 3747 0 3759 0 4101 0 4354 0 4466 0 4513 0
COMMENT     4601 0 4603 0 4645 0 4672 0 4702 0 6091 0 6479 0 7051 0 0 "")
COMMENT     #167=(CRSite (CStringList) "KasI" "ggcgcc" 2 0 6 1578 0 1983 0 2097
            0
COMMENT     2790 0 3054 0 4505 0 0 "")
COMMENT     #168=(CRSite (CStringList) "KpnI" "ggtacc" 6 0 2 1462 0 1477 0 0 "")
COMMENT     #169=(CRSite (CStringList) "LpnI" "rgcgcy" 4 0 13 1580 0 1907 0 1985
            0
COMMENT     2099 0 2397 0 2792 0 2997 0 3056 0 3829 0 4507 0 4652 0 4660 0
COMMENT     6854 0 0 "")
COMMENT     #170=(CRSite (CStringList) "MaeIII" "gtnac" 1 0 24 174 0 246 0 260 0
            615
COMMENT     0 932 0 987 0 1259 0 2262 0 2624 0 2795 0 2801 0 3860 0 4336 0
COMMENT     4619 0 4631 0 5159 0 5547 0 5735 0 5888 0 5946 0 6277 0 6560 0
COMMENT     6676 0 6739 0 0 "")
COMMENT     #171=(CRSite (CStringList) "MboI" "gatc" 1 0 26 1081 0 1464 0 1750 0
COMMENT     1862 0 2203 0 2431 0 2467 0 2503 0 2566 0 2836 0 3790 0 3840 0
COMMENT     4254 0 5525 0 5561 0 5578 0 5836 0 5882 0 5900 0 6241 0 6346 0
COMMENT     6358 0 6436 0 6444 0 6455 0 6530 0 0 "")
COMMENT     #172=(CRSite (CStringList) "MboII" "gaaga" 14 13 19 188 1 191 1 406
            0
COMMENT     533 1 673 1 899 1 1084 0 2015 1 2906 0 2909 0 3747 1 3756 1 4033 0
COMMENT     4670 1 5426 0 5535 0 5613 0 6368 0 6439 1 0 "")
COMMENT     #173=(CRSite (CStringList) "MfeI" "caattg" 2 0 0 0 "")
COMMENT     #174=(CRSite (CStringList) "MluI" "acgcgt" 2 0 1 151 0 0 "")
COMMENT     #175=(CRSite (CStringList) "MlyI" "gagtc" 11 11 9 406 0 451 0 653 0
            1644
COMMENT     0 3794 0 4866 0 4873 1 6218 0 6720 1 0 "")
COMMENT     #176=(CRSite (CStringList) "MmeI" "tccrac" 27 25 8 1033 1 1143 0
            3058 1
COMMENT     3768 1 4260 0 4834 1 6703 1 6887 1 0 "")
COMMENT     #177=(CRSite (CStringList) "MnlI" "cctc" 12 11 78 27 1 93 0 102 1
            252 0
COMMENT     469 0 483 0 552 1 562 0 578 1 588 1 599 0 755 1 783 1 906 1 1014 0
COMMENT     1049 1 1058 1 1136 0 1207 1 1247 1 1284 1 1326 1 1679 0 1685 1
COMMENT     1873 1 1952 1 1969 1 2184 1 2216 1 2297 1 2336 1 2368 1 2435 1
COMMENT     2489 1 2531 1 2564 1 2570 1 2576 1 2591 1 2680 0 2741 1 2774 1
COMMENT     2816 1 2825 0 2881 0 2933 1 3092 1 3098 0 3128 1 3185 1 3244 0
COMMENT     3374 0 3392 1 3531 0 3714 0 3763 0 3787 0 3818 0 3877 0 3888 0
COMMENT     3981 1 4114 0 4140 0 4146 0 4281 0 4404 0 4413 1 4479 0 4782 0
COMMENT     5182 1 5241 0 5835 1 6041 1 6188 0 6269 0 6669 0 6919 1 6993 0 0
COMMENT     "")
COMMENT     #178=(CRSite (CStringList) "MscI" "tggcca" 4 0 6 118 0 1572 0 2055 0
COMMENT     2253 0 4223 0 4387 0 0 "")
COMMENT     #179=(CRSite (CStringList) "MseI" "ttaa" 2 0 26 157 0 309 0 1018 0
            1036
COMMENT     0 1226 0 2965 0 3274 0 3315 0 3935 0 4599 0 4870 0 4968 0 4985 0
COMMENT     4996 0 5008 0 5019 0 5076 0 5257 0 5629 0 5994 0 6033 0 6268 0
COMMENT     6321 0 6335 0 6340 0 6392 0 0 "")
COMMENT     #180=(CRSite (CStringList) "MslI" "caynnnnrtg" 6 0 10 186 0 1926 0
            2478
COMMENT     0 2967 0 3111 0 3858 0 3905 0 5437 0 5796 0 5955 0 0 "")
COMMENT     #181=(CRSite (CStringList) "MspA1I" "cmgckg" 4 0 14 12 0 875 0 1877
            0
COMMENT     2081 0 2330 0 2857 0 3565 0 3714 0 3730 0 4493 0 5106 0 5572 0
COMMENT     6513 0 6758 0 0 "")
COMMENT     #182=(CRSite (CStringList) "MwoI" "gcnnnnnnngc" 8 0 38 43 0 326 0
            696 0
COMMENT     733 0 1333 0 1488 0 1578 0 1744 0 1789 0 1874 0 2078 0 2082 0 2111
COMMENT     0 2191 0 2315 0 2324 0 2327 0 2389 0 2587 0 3136 0 3436 0 3558 0
COMMENT     3562 0 3654 0 3746 0 3758 0 4100 0 4353 0 4465 0 4512 0 4600 0
COMMENT     4602 0 4644 0 4671 0 4701 0 6090 0 6478 0 7050 0 0 "")
COMMENT     #183=(CRSite (CStringList) "NaeI" "gccggc" 4 0 4 1682 0 2070 0 3742
            0
COMMENT     4706 0 0 "")
COMMENT     #184=(CRSite (CStringList) "NarI" "ggcgcc" 3 0 6 1579 0 1984 0 2098
            0
COMMENT     2791 0 3055 0 4506 0 0 "")
COMMENT     #185=(CRSite (CStringList) "NciI" "ccsgg" 3 0 21 42 0 43 0 53 0 54 0
            79
COMMENT     0 1265 0 1470 0 1471 0 2282 0 3052 0 3503 0 4425 0 4450 0 4451 0
COMMENT     4461 0 4462 0 5136 0 5171 0 5672 0 6023 0 6719 0 0 "")
COMMENT     #186=(CRSite (CStringList) "NdeI" "catatg" 3 0 0 0 "")
COMMENT     #187=(CRSite (CStringList) "NgoMIV" "gccggc" 2 0 4 1680 0 2068 0
            3740 0
COMMENT     4704 0 0 "")
COMMENT     #188=(CRSite (CStringList) "NheI" "gctagc" 2 0 0 0 "")
COMMENT     #189=(CRSite (CStringList) "NlaIII" "catg" 5 0 26 191 0 320 0 333 0
            548
COMMENT     0 1305 0 1490 0 1733 0 1838 0 2150 0 2519 0 2537 0 2549 0 2681 0
COMMENT     3161 0 3333 0 4164 0 4168 0 5183 0 5267 0 5372 0 5765 0 5801 0
COMMENT     5879 0 5889 0 6380 0 7100 0 0 "")
COMMENT     #190=(CRSite (CStringList) "NlaIV" "ggnncc" 4 0 47 138 0 524 0 550 0
            599
COMMENT     0 600 0 976 0 1044 0 1154 0 1170 0 1308 0 1430 0 1460 0 1466 0
COMMENT     1475 0 1481 0 1505 0 1580 0 1653 0 1654 0 1792 0 1793 0 1884 0
COMMENT     1885 0 1985 0 2099 0 2543 0 2603 0 2639 0 2687 0 2792 0 2831 0
COMMENT     2861 0 2882 0 3056 0 4056 0 4367 0 4507 0 4737 0 4749 0 4770 0
COMMENT     5321 0 5911 0 6122 0 6163 0 6257 0 7029 0 7068 0 0 "")
COMMENT     #191=(CRSite (CStringList) "Nli3877I" "cycgrg" 6 0 11 45 0 56 0 1473
            0
COMMENT     1652 0 2749 0 2941 0 3838 0 4143 0 4453 0 4464 0 4920 0 0 "")
COMMENT     #192=(CRSite (CStringList) "NotI" "gcggccgc" 3 0 3 144 0 2416 0 4357
            0 0
COMMENT     "") #193=(CRSite (CStringList) "NruI" "tcgcga" 4 0 1 1331 0 0 "")
COMMENT     #194=(CRSite (CStringList) "NsiI" "atgcat" 6 0 1 4166 0 0 "")
COMMENT     #195=(CRSite (CStringList) "NspI" "rcatgy" 6 0 5 333 0 1838 0 4164 0
COMMENT     5183 0 7100 0 0 "")
COMMENT     #196=(CRSite (CStringList) "PacI" "ttaattaa" 6 0 0 0 "")
COMMENT     #197=(CRSite (CStringList) "PciI" "acatgt" 2 0 1 7096 0 0 "")
COMMENT     #198=(CRSite (CStringList) "PflMI" "ccannnnntgg" 8 0 5 322 0 971 0
            2152
COMMENT     0 2360 0 3469 0 0 "")
COMMENT     #199=(CRSite (CStringList) "PfoI" "tccngga" 2 0 3 1638 0 3501 0 5169
            0 0
COMMENT     "")
COMMENT     #200=(CRSite (CStringList) "PleI" "gagtc" 10 11 9 405 0 450 0 652 0
            1643
COMMENT     0 3793 0 4865 0 4873 1 6217 0 6720 1 0 "")
COMMENT     #201=(CRSite (CStringList) "PmeI" "gtttaaac" 5 0 0 0 "")
COMMENT     #202=(CRSite (CStringList) "PmlI" "cacgtg" 4 0 2 2117 0 4344 0 0 "")
COMMENT     #203=(CRSite (CStringList) "PpiI" "gaacnnnnnctc" 26 21 6 309 0 2334
            1
COMMENT     4323 0 4848 1 5580 0 6390 1 0 "")
COMMENT     #204=(CRSite (CStringList) "Ppu10I" "atgcat" 2 0 1 4162 0 0 "")
COMMENT     #205=(CRSite (CStringList) "PpuMI" "rggwccy" 3 0 1 1307 0 0 "")
COMMENT     #206=(CRSite (CStringList) "PshAI" "gacnnnngtc" 6 0 0 0 "")
COMMENT     #207=(CRSite (CStringList) "PsiI" "ttataa" 4 0 1 4937 0 0 "")
COMMENT     #208=(CRSite (CStringList) "Psp03I" "ggwcc" 5 0 10 551 0 960 0 1156
            0
COMMENT     1310 0 2465 0 3071 0 3719 0 4352 0 5847 0 6069 0 0 "")
COMMENT     #209=(CRSite (CStringList) "PspGI" "ccwgg" 1 0 35 255 0 400 0 434 0
            527
COMMENT     0 881 0 927 0 1139 0 1164 0 1203 0 1309 0 1499 0 1624 0 1638 0
COMMENT     1702 0 1992 0 2086 0 2167 0 2275 0 2458 0 2652 0 2688 0 2806 0
COMMENT     2818 0 3001 0 3378 0 3660 0 3882 0 3888 0 4106 0 4155 0 4169 0
COMMENT     4223 0 6935 0 6948 0 7069 0 0 "")
COMMENT     #210=(CRSite (CStringList) "PspOMI" "gggccc" 2 0 6 598 0 1042 0 1168
            0
COMMENT     1652 0 1790 0 1882 0 0 "")
COMMENT     #211=(CRSite (CStringList) "PsrI" "gaacnnnnnntac" 26 21 1 315 0 0
            "")
COMMENT     #212=(CRSite (CStringList) "PssI" "rggnccy" 6 0 13 601 0 602 0 1045
            0
COMMENT     1046 0 1310 0 1655 0 1656 0 1794 0 1885 0 1886 0 2695 0 4038 0
COMMENT     5231 0 0 "")
COMMENT     #213=(CRSite (CStringList) "PvuI" "cgatcg" 5 0 1 5839 0 0 "")
COMMENT     #214=(CRSite (CStringList) "PvuII" "cagctg" 4 0 6 12 0 875 0 1877 0
            2081
COMMENT     0 2330 0 4493 0 0 "")
COMMENT     #215=(CRSite (CStringList) "RleAI" "cccaca" 19 16 4 1188 0 1777 1
            2163 1
COMMENT     3108 0 0 "")
COMMENT     #216=(CRSite (CStringList) "RsaI" "gtac" 3 0 15 338 0 412 0 677 0
            1132 0
COMMENT     1460 0 1475 0 1860 0 2451 0 2682 0 2934 0 3123 0 3171 0 4578 0
COMMENT     5051 0 5727 0 0 "")
COMMENT     #217=(CRSite (CStringList) "RsrII" "cggwccg" 3 0 1 4349 0 0 "")
COMMENT     #218=(CRSite (CStringList) "SacI" "gagctc" 6 0 0 0 "")
COMMENT     #219=(CRSite (CStringList) "SacII" "ccgcgg" 5 0 2 2858 0 3731 0 0
            "")
COMMENT     #220=(CRSite (CStringList) "SalI" "gtcgac" 2 0 0 0 "")
COMMENT     #221=(CRSite (CStringList) "SanDI" "gggwccc" 3 0 0 0 "")
COMMENT     #222=(CRSite (CStringList) "SapI" "gctcttc" 9 12 1 1067 1 0 "")
COMMENT     #223=(CRSite (CStringList) "Sau96I" "ggncc" 2 0 45 548 0 598 0 599 0
            957
COMMENT     0 1042 0 1043 0 1153 0 1168 0 1169 0 1307 0 1428 0 1652 0 1653 0
COMMENT     1706 0 1769 0 1790 0 1791 0 1882 0 1883 0 2075 0 2084 0 2176 0
COMMENT     2228 0 2279 0 2462 0 2585 0 2637 0 2692 0 2880 0 2972 0 3068 0
COMMENT     3137 0 3409 0 3701 0 3716 0 3802 0 3886 0 4035 0 4349 0 4815 0
COMMENT     5228 0 5844 0 6066 0 6083 0 6162 0 0 "")
COMMENT     #224=(CRSite (CStringList) "SbfI" "cctgcagg" 7 0 2 7 0 4502 0 0 "")
COMMENT     #225=(CRSite (CStringList) "ScaI" "agtact" 4 0 1 5727 0 0 "")
COMMENT     #226=(CRSite (CStringList) "SciI" "ctcgag" 4 0 1 3836 0 0 "")
COMMENT     #227=(CRSite (CStringList) "ScrFI" "ccngg" 3 0 56 42 0 43 0 53 0 54
            0 79
COMMENT     0 257 0 402 0 436 0 529 0 883 0 929 0 1141 0 1166 0 1205 0 1265 0
COMMENT     1311 0 1470 0 1471 0 1501 0 1626 0 1640 0 1704 0 1994 0 2088 0
COMMENT     2169 0 2277 0 2282 0 2460 0 2654 0 2690 0 2808 0 2820 0 3003 0
COMMENT     3052 0 3380 0 3503 0 3662 0 3884 0 3890 0 4108 0 4157 0 4171 0
COMMENT     4225 0 4425 0 4450 0 4451 0 4461 0 4462 0 5136 0 5171 0 5672 0
COMMENT     6023 0 6719 0 6937 0 6950 0 7071 0 0 "")
COMMENT     #228=(CRSite (CStringList) "SelI" "cgcg" 1 0 24 15 0 100 0 151 0
            1329 0
COMMENT     1892 0 2765 0 2855 0 3671 0 3728 0 3759 0 4401 0 4486 0 4579 0
COMMENT     4603 0 4623 0 4999 0 5110 0 5213 0 5215 0 5315 0 5647 0 6140 0
COMMENT     6470 0 7051 0 0 "")
COMMENT     #229=(CRSite (CStringList) "SexAI" "accwggt" 2 0 0 0 "")
COMMENT     #230=(CRSite (CStringList) "SfaNI" "gcatc" 11 15 15 1116 0 1304 1
            2056 0
COMMENT     3037 1 3824 0 3862 0 3951 0 4502 1 4542 0 5054 1 5148 0 5507 1
COMMENT     5756 0 5947 1 6999 1 0 "")
COMMENT     #231=(CRSite (CStringList) "SfcI" "ctryag" 2 0 9 3 0 1047 0 1182 0
            4030
COMMENT     0 4498 0 4586 0 5962 0 6640 0 6831 0 0 "")
COMMENT     #232=(CRSite (CStringList) "SfiI" "ggccnnnnnggcc" 9 0 1 2082 0 0 "")
COMMENT     #233=(CRSite (CStringList) "SfoI" "ggcgcc" 4 0 6 1580 0 1985 0 2099
            0
COMMENT     2792 0 3056 0 4507 0 0 "")
COMMENT     #234=(CRSite (CStringList) "SgrAI" "crccggyg" 3 0 1 3150 0 0 "")
COMMENT     #235=(CRSite (CStringList) "SimI" "gggtc" 3 6 11 260 0 666 0 1153 0
            1964
COMMENT     1 2803 1 3862 1 4045 0 4775 1 6136 0 6422 1 6905 0 0 "")
COMMENT     #236=(CRSite (CStringList) "SmlI" "ctyrag" 2 0 6 952 0 3834 0 5583 0
COMMENT     6451 0 6728 0 6990 0 0 "")
COMMENT     #237=(CRSite (CStringList) "SnaBI" "tacgta" 4 0 0 0 "")
COMMENT     #238=(CRSite (CStringList) "SpeI" "actagt" 2 0 0 0 "")
COMMENT     #239=(CRSite (CStringList) "SphI" "gcatgc" 6 0 2 333 0 4164 0 0 "")
COMMENT     #240=(CRSite (CStringList) "SrfI" "gcccgggc" 5 0 4 43 0 54 0 4451 0
            4462
COMMENT     0 0 "")
COMMENT     #241=(CRSite (CStringList) "Sse232I" "cgccggcg" 3 0 0 0 "")
COMMENT     #242=(CRSite (CStringList) "Sse8647I" "aggwcct" 3 0 0 0 "")
COMMENT     #243=(CRSite (CStringList) "SspD5I" "ggtga" 14 14 22 447 1 451 0 627
            0
COMMENT     640 0 1127 1 1603 1 2425 1 2495 0 2636 0 2689 1 2858 0 3076 1 4203
COMMENT     1 4264 0 4809 0 5187 1 5196 1 5480 1 5516 0 5721 1 6138 0 6365 0 0
COMMENT     "")
COMMENT     #244=(CRSite (CStringList) "SspI" "aatatt" 4 0 3 3976 0 5017 0 5403
            0 0
COMMENT     "")
COMMENT     #245=(CRSite (CStringList) "Sth132I" "cccg" 9 13 67 34 1 45 1 48 0
            52 1
COMMENT     59 0 85 0 432 0 486 1 882 1 1035 0 1256 1 1264 1 1406 1 1462 1
COMMENT     1476 0 1641 1 2288 0 2716 0 2728 0 2752 0 2890 0 2944 0 2984 1
COMMENT     3046 0 3058 0 3350 0 3418 0 3494 1 3569 0 3607 1 3665 1 3734 0
COMMENT     3819 0 3838 1 4033 1 4146 0 4196 1 4416 1 4442 1 4449 0 4453 1
COMMENT     4456 0 4467 0 4600 1 4669 0 4721 0 4722 1 4909 1 5093 0 5100 0
COMMENT     5110 0 5112 1 5142 0 5162 1 5295 1 5605 0 5663 1 5666 0 6029 0
COMMENT     6188 0 6196 1 6433 0 6710 1 6754 1 6763 1 6871 0 6962 1 0 "")
COMMENT     #246=(CRSite (CStringList) "StsI" "ggatg" 16 20 16 575 0 925 1 946 1
COMMENT     1010 1 1093 1 1327 0 1907 1 2359 0 2438 1 2645 1 2702 1 3839 1
COMMENT     5125 1 5770 0 6057 0 6238 0 0 "")
COMMENT     #247=(CRSite (CStringList) "StuI" "aggcct" 4 0 1 588 0 0 "")
COMMENT     #248=(CRSite (CStringList) "StyD4I" "ccngg" 1 0 56 40 0 41 0 51 0 52
            0
COMMENT     77 0 255 0 400 0 434 0 527 0 881 0 927 0 1139 0 1164 0 1203 0 1263
COMMENT     0 1309 0 1468 0 1469 0 1499 0 1624 0 1638 0 1702 0 1992 0 2086 0
COMMENT     2167 0 2275 0 2280 0 2458 0 2652 0 2688 0 2806 0 2818 0 3001 0
COMMENT     3050 0 3378 0 3501 0 3660 0 3882 0 3888 0 4106 0 4155 0 4169 0
COMMENT     4223 0 4423 0 4448 0 4449 0 4459 0 4460 0 5134 0 5169 0 5670 0
COMMENT     6021 0 6717 0 6935 0 6948 0 7069 0 0 "")
COMMENT     #249=(CRSite (CStringList) "StyI" "ccwwgg" 2 0 8 187 0 321 0 1301 0
            1486
COMMENT     0 1968 0 2629 0 3636 0 4265 0 0 "")
COMMENT     #250=(CRSite (CStringList) "SwaI" "atttaaat" 5 0 0 0 "")
COMMENT     #251=(CRSite (CStringList) "TaiI" "acgt" 5 0 19 455 0 1525 0 2119 0
            2482
COMMENT     0 3067 0 3428 0 3681 0 3694 0 4346 0 4563 0 4701 0 4811 0 4854 0
COMMENT     4866 0 5025 0 5289 0 5609 0 5982 0 6398 0 0 "")
COMMENT     #252=(CRSite (CStringList) "TaqI" "tcga" 2 0 12 2206 0 2470 0 2563 0
COMMENT     2569 0 2779 0 3208 0 3223 0 3818 0 3835 0 4774 0 5554 0 6998 0 0
COMMENT     "")
COMMENT     #253=(CRSite (CStringList) "TaqII" "gaccga" 18 16 3 4366 0 5676 1
            5861 0
COMMENT     0 "")
COMMENT     #254=(CRSite (CStringList) "TatI" "wgtacw" 2 0 5 1130 0 2449 0 3169
            0
COMMENT     5049 0 5725 0 0 "")
COMMENT     #255=(CRSite (CStringList) "TauI" "gcsgc" 5 0 25 40 0 146 0 149 0
            2418 0
COMMENT     2421 0 2590 0 2791 0 2860 0 3142 0 3157 0 3552 0 3733 0 3752 0
COMMENT     3807 0 4359 0 4362 0 4468 0 4594 0 4608 0 5070 0 5466 0 5695 0
COMMENT     5817 0 6901 0 7056 0 0 "")
COMMENT     #256=(CRSite (CStringList) "TfiI" "gawtc" 2 0 4 2156 0 3665 0 4120 0
COMMENT     4152 0 0 "")
COMMENT     #257=(CRSite (CStringList) "TseI" "gcwgc" 2 0 23 9 0 12 0 605 0 1343
            0
COMMENT     1445 0 2318 0 2327 0 2383 0 3309 0 3565 0 3641 0 3737 0 3830 0
COMMENT     4490 0 4493 0 4627 0 5176 0 5787 0 6153 0 6481 0 6687 0 6690 0
COMMENT     6755 0 0 "")
COMMENT     #258=(CRSite (CStringList) "Tsp45I" "gtsac" 1 0 12 174 0 246 0 260 0
            615
COMMENT     0 2624 0 2795 0 2801 0 3860 0 4631 0 5159 0 5735 0 5946 0 0 "")
COMMENT     #259=(CRSite (CStringList) "Tsp509I" "aatt" 1 0 17 311 0 781 0 843 0
COMMENT     1718 0 1814 0 3204 0 3247 0 3599 0 3932 0 4181 0 4277 0 4992 0
COMMENT     5003 0 5029 0 5775 0 6030 0 6336 0 0 "")
COMMENT     #260=(CRSite (CStringList) "TspDTI" "atgaa" 17 15 13 170 1 533 1 856
            0
COMMENT     934 0 1787 1 2504 1 2562 0 2666 1 2787 0 3344 1 5938 0 6241 0 6318
COMMENT     1 0 "")
COMMENT     #261=(CRSite (CStringList) "TspGWI" "acgga" 17 15 6 641 1 1385 1
            1556 1
COMMENT     3593 1 5427 1 5769 0 0 "")
COMMENT     #262=(CRSite (CStringList) "TspRI" "castg" 8 0 26 36 0 92 0 251 0
            617 0
COMMENT     1356 0 1590 0 1771 0 2238 0 2506 0 3446 0 3470 0 3599 0 3879 0
COMMENT     3912 0 4077 0 4096 0 4309 0 4422 0 4478 0 5789 0 5816 0 6163 0
COMMENT     6268 0 6417 0 6688 0 6701 0 0 "")
COMMENT     #263=(CRSite (CStringList) "Tth111I" "gacnnngtc" 5 0 1 643 0 0 "")
COMMENT     #264=(CRSite (CStringList) "Tth111II" "caarca" 18 16 9 520 0 660 1
            1701
COMMENT     1 2073 0 2718 0 3435 1 6473 1 6505 0 6512 1 0 "")
COMMENT     #265=(CRSite (CStringList) "UnbI" "ggncc" 1 0 45 547 0 597 0 598 0
            956 0
COMMENT     1041 0 1042 0 1152 0 1167 0 1168 0 1306 0 1427 0 1651 0 1652 0
COMMENT     1705 0 1768 0 1789 0 1790 0 1881 0 1882 0 2074 0 2083 0 2175 0
COMMENT     2227 0 2278 0 2461 0 2584 0 2636 0 2691 0 2879 0 2971 0 3067 0
COMMENT     3136 0 3408 0 3700 0 3715 0 3801 0 3885 0 4034 0 4348 0 4814 0
COMMENT     5227 0 5843 0 6065 0 6082 0 6161 0 0 "")
COMMENT     #266=(CRSite (CStringList) "UthSI" "cccggg" 3 0 5 42 0 53 0 1470 0
            4450
COMMENT     0 4461 0 0 "")
COMMENT     #267=(CRSite (CStringList) "VpaK11AI" "ggwcc" 1 0 10 547 0 956 0
            1152 0
COMMENT     1306 0 2461 0 3067 0 3715 0 4348 0 5843 0 6065 0 0 "")
COMMENT     #268=(CRSite (CStringList) "XbaI" "tctaga" 2 0 2 210 0 1450 0 0 "")
COMMENT     #269=(CRSite (CStringList) "XcmI" "ccannnnnnnnntgg" 9 0 2 1622 0
            3155 0
COMMENT     0 "")
COMMENT     #270=(CRSite (CStringList) "XhoI" "ctcgag" 2 0 1 3834 0 0 "")
COMMENT     #271=(CRSite (CStringList) "XmnI" "gaannnnttc" 6 0 1 5608 0 0 "")
COMMENT     #272=(CRSite (CStringList) "ZraI" "gacgtc" 4 0 2 3679 0 5287 0 0
            ""))
COMMENT     (CObList
COMMENT     #273=(CFSignal (CObList) "L-ITR" 19 0 0 1 141 0 (CStringList)
COMMENT     (CStringList) 1 1 1 1 "")
COMMENT     #274=(CFSignal (CObList) "CaMKIIa(1.3)" 29 0 0 156 1448 0
            (CStringList)
COMMENT     (CStringList) 1 1 1 1 "")
COMMENT     #275=(CFSignal (CObList) "WPRE" 21 0 0 3217 3825 0 (CStringList)
COMMENT     (CStringList) 1 1 1 1 "3156..3764")
COMMENT     #276=(CFSignal (CObList) "hGH polyA" 25 0 0 3845 4323 0
            (CStringList)
COMMENT     (CStringList) 1 1 1 1 "3784..4262")
COMMENT     #277=(CFSignal (CObList) "R-ITR" 19 0 0 4363 4503 0 (CStringList)
COMMENT     (CStringList) 1 1 1 1 "4302..4442")
COMMENT     #278=(CFSignal (CObList) "f1 Origin" 33 0 0 4595 4901 0
            (CStringList)
COMMENT     (CStringList) 1 1 1 1 "4534..4840")
COMMENT     #279=(CFSignal (CObList) "AmpR" 21 0 0 5420 6277 0 (CStringList)
COMMENT     (CStringList) 1 1 1 1 "5359..6216")
COMMENT     #280=(CFSignal (CObList) "pUC ori" 33 0 0 6428 7095 0 (CStringList)
COMMENT     (CStringList) 1 1 1 1 "6367..7034")
COMMENT     #281=(CFSignal (CObList) "TS" 21 0 0 2423 2482 0 (CStringList)
COMMENT     (CStringList) 1 1 1 1 "4956..5015")
COMMENT     #282=(CFSignal (CObList) "mScarlet" 21 0 0 2483 3202 0 (CStringList)
COMMENT     (CStringList) 1 1 1 1 "")
COMMENT     #283=(CFSignal (CObList) "ChRmine" 21 0 0 1487 2413 0 (CStringList)
COMMENT     (CStringList) 1 1 1 1 "")
COMMENT     #284=(CFSignal (CObList) "ER export" 9 0 0 3176 3196 0 (CStringList)
COMMENT     (CStringList) 1 1 1 1 "")) (CObList) (CObList) (CObList) (CObList)
COMMENT     (CObList) (CObList)
COMMENT     (CTextView 0
COMMENT     #285=(CGroupPar (CParagraph 0 (0 0) 1 2 0 0 180)
COMMENT     (CObjectList
COMMENT     #286=(CRefLinePar
COMMENT     (CLinePar (CParagraph 0 (0 0) 0 2 0 1 233)
COMMENT     "pAAV-CaMKIIa-ChRmine-mScarlet-WPRE" 2) 5 "" 0 4)
COMMENT     #287=(CFolderPar
COMMENT     (CGroupPar (CParagraph 1 (0 0) 1 1 0 0 178)
COMMENT     (CObjectList
COMMENT     #288=(CLinePar (CParagraph 0 (0 0) 1 2 1 0 180)
COMMENT     "DNA 'pAAV-CaMKIIa-ChRmine-mScarlet-WPRE'" 1)
COMMENT     #289=(CLinePar (CParagraph 0 (0 0) 1 2 1 0 180)
COMMENT     "Local object" 1)
COMMENT     #290=(CLinePar (CParagraph 0 (0 0) 1 2 1 0 180)
COMMENT     "Created: 07/12/19 01:22PM" 1)
COMMENT     #291=(CLinePar (CParagraph 0 (0 0) 1 2 1 0 180)
COMMENT     "Last Modified: 07/12/19 01:37PM" 1)
COMMENT     #292=(CLinePar (CParagraph 0 (0 0) 1 2 1 0 180)
COMMENT     "length: 7100 bp" 1)
COMMENT     #293=(CLinePar (CParagraph 0 (0 0) 1 2 1 0 180)
COMMENT     "storage type: Basic" 1)
COMMENT     #294=(CLinePar (CParagraph 0 (0 0) 1 2 1 0 180)
COMMENT     "form: Circular" 1))) "General Description")
COMMENT     #295=(CFolderPar
COMMENT     (CGroupPar (CParagraph 2 (0 0) 1 1 0 0 178) (CObjectList))
COMMENT     "Standard Fields")
COMMENT     #296=(CRefLinePar
COMMENT     (CLinePar (CParagraph 0 (0 0) 0 2 0 0 233) "Comments" 2) 1
COMMENT     "" 0 0)
COMMENT     #297=(CFolderPar
COMMENT     (CGroupPar (CParagraph 8 (0 0) 1 2 0 0 178) (CObjectList))
COMMENT     "Annotations")
COMMENT     #298=(CFolderPar
COMMENT     (CGroupPar (CParagraph 12 (6 0) 1 1 0 0 178)
COMMENT     (CObjectList
COMMENT     #299=(CFolderPar
COMMENT     (CGroupPar (CParagraph 9 (7 9 0) 1 1 1 0 178)
COMMENT     (CObjectList
COMMENT     #300=(CFolderPar
COMMENT     (CGroupPar
COMMENT     (CParagraph 3176 (3 #284# 0) 1 2 2 0 194)
COMMENT     (CObjectList
COMMENT     #301=(CLinePar
COMMENT     (CParagraph 0 (0 0) 1 2 3 0 180)
COMMENT     "Start: 3176 End: 3196" 1)))
COMMENT     "ER export"))) "Enhancer (1 total)")
COMMENT     #302=(CFolderPar
COMMENT     (CGroupPar (CParagraph 19 (7 19 0) 1 1 1 0 178)
COMMENT     (CObjectList
COMMENT     #303=(CFolderPar
COMMENT     (CGroupPar
COMMENT     (CParagraph 1 (3 #273# 0) 1 2 2 0 194)
COMMENT     (CObjectList
COMMENT     #304=(CLinePar
COMMENT     (CParagraph 0 (0 0) 1 2 3 0 180)
COMMENT     "Start: 1 End: 141 " 1)))
COMMENT     "L-ITR")
COMMENT     #305=(CFolderPar
COMMENT     (CGroupPar
COMMENT     (CParagraph 4363 (3 #277# 0) 1 2 2 0 194)
COMMENT     (CObjectList
COMMENT     #306=(CLinePar
COMMENT     (CParagraph 0 (0 0) 1 2 3 0 180)
COMMENT     "Start: 4363 End: 4503" 1)
COMMENT     #307=(CLinePar
COMMENT     (CParagraph 0 (0 0) 1 2 3 0 180)
COMMENT     "Original Location Description:" 1)
COMMENT     #308=(CLinePar
COMMENT     (CParagraph 0 (0 0) 1 2 3 0 180)
COMMENT     " 4302..4442" 1))) "R-ITR")))
COMMENT     "LTR (2 total)")
COMMENT     #309=(CFolderPar
COMMENT     (CGroupPar (CParagraph 21 (7 21 0) 1 1 1 0 178)
COMMENT     (CObjectList
COMMENT     #310=(CFolderPar
COMMENT     (CGroupPar
COMMENT     (CParagraph 1487 (3 #283# 0) 1 2 2 0 194)
COMMENT     (CObjectList
COMMENT     #311=(CLinePar
COMMENT     (CParagraph 0 (0 0) 1 2 3 0 180)
COMMENT     "Start: 1487 End: 2413" 1)))
COMMENT     "ChRmine")
COMMENT     #312=(CFolderPar
COMMENT     (CGroupPar
COMMENT     (CParagraph 2423 (3 #281# 0) 1 2 2 0 194)
COMMENT     (CObjectList
COMMENT     #313=(CLinePar
COMMENT     (CParagraph 0 (0 0) 1 2 3 0 180)
COMMENT     "Start: 2423 End: 2482" 1)
COMMENT     #314=(CLinePar
COMMENT     (CParagraph 0 (0 0) 1 2 3 0 180)
COMMENT     "Original Location Description:" 1)
COMMENT     #315=(CLinePar
COMMENT     (CParagraph 0 (0 0) 1 2 3 0 180)
COMMENT     " 4956..5015" 1))) "TS")
COMMENT     #316=(CFolderPar
COMMENT     (CGroupPar
COMMENT     (CParagraph 2483 (3 #282# 0) 1 2 2 0 194)
COMMENT     (CObjectList
COMMENT     #317=(CLinePar
COMMENT     (CParagraph 0 (0 0) 1 2 3 0 180)
COMMENT     "Start: 2483 End: 3202" 1)))
COMMENT     "mScarlet")
COMMENT     #318=(CFolderPar
COMMENT     (CGroupPar
COMMENT     (CParagraph 3217 (3 #275# 0) 1 2 2 0 194)
COMMENT     (CObjectList
COMMENT     #319=(CLinePar
COMMENT     (CParagraph 0 (0 0) 1 2 3 0 180)
COMMENT     "Start: 3217 End: 3825" 1)
COMMENT     #320=(CLinePar
COMMENT     (CParagraph 0 (0 0) 1 2 3 0 180)
COMMENT     "Original Location Description:" 1)
COMMENT     #321=(CLinePar
COMMENT     (CParagraph 0 (0 0) 1 2 3 0 180)
COMMENT     " 3156..3764" 1))) "WPRE")
COMMENT     #322=(CFolderPar
COMMENT     (CGroupPar
COMMENT     (CParagraph 5420 (3 #279# 0) 1 2 2 0 194)
COMMENT     (CObjectList
COMMENT     #323=(CLinePar
COMMENT     (CParagraph 0 (0 0) 1 2 3 0 180)
COMMENT     "Start: 5420 End: 6277" 1)
COMMENT     #324=(CLinePar
COMMENT     (CParagraph 0 (0 0) 1 2 3 0 180)
COMMENT     "Original Location Description:" 1)
COMMENT     #325=(CLinePar
COMMENT     (CParagraph 0 (0 0) 1 2 3 0 180)
COMMENT     " 5359..6216" 1))) "AmpR")))
COMMENT     "Misc. Feature (5 total)")
COMMENT     #326=(CFolderPar
COMMENT     (CGroupPar (CParagraph 25 (7 25 0) 1 1 1 0 178)
COMMENT     (CObjectList
COMMENT     #327=(CFolderPar
COMMENT     (CGroupPar
COMMENT     (CParagraph 3845 (3 #276# 0) 1 2 2 0 194)
COMMENT     (CObjectList
COMMENT     #328=(CLinePar
COMMENT     (CParagraph 0 (0 0) 1 2 3 0 180)
COMMENT     "Start: 3845 End: 4323" 1)
COMMENT     #329=(CLinePar
COMMENT     (CParagraph 0 (0 0) 1 2 3 0 180)
COMMENT     "Original Location Description:" 1)
COMMENT     #330=(CLinePar
COMMENT     (CParagraph 0 (0 0) 1 2 3 0 180)
COMMENT     " 3784..4262" 1))) "hGH polyA")))
COMMENT     "PolyA Signal (1 total)")
COMMENT     #331=(CFolderPar
COMMENT     (CGroupPar (CParagraph 29 (7 29 0) 1 1 1 0 178)
COMMENT     (CObjectList
COMMENT     #332=(CFolderPar
COMMENT     (CGroupPar
COMMENT     (CParagraph 156 (3 #274# 0) 1 2 2 0 194)
COMMENT     (CObjectList
COMMENT     #333=(CLinePar
COMMENT     (CParagraph 0 (0 0) 1 2 3 0 180)
COMMENT     "Start: 156 End: 1448" 1)))
COMMENT     "CaMKIIa(1.3)")))
COMMENT     "Promoter Eukaryotic (1 total)")
COMMENT     #334=(CFolderPar
COMMENT     (CGroupPar (CParagraph 33 (7 33 0) 1 1 1 0 178)
COMMENT     (CObjectList
COMMENT     #335=(CFolderPar
COMMENT     (CGroupPar
COMMENT     (CParagraph 4595 (3 #278# 0) 1 2 2 0 194)
COMMENT     (CObjectList
COMMENT     #336=(CLinePar
COMMENT     (CParagraph 0 (0 0) 1 2 3 0 180)
COMMENT     "Start: 4595 End: 4901" 1)
COMMENT     #337=(CLinePar
COMMENT     (CParagraph 0 (0 0) 1 2 3 0 180)
COMMENT     "Original Location Description:" 1)
COMMENT     #338=(CLinePar
COMMENT     (CParagraph 0 (0 0) 1 2 3 0 180)
COMMENT     " 4534..4840" 1))) "f1 Origin")
COMMENT     #339=(CFolderPar
COMMENT     (CGroupPar
COMMENT     (CParagraph 6428 (3 #280# 0) 1 2 2 0 194)
COMMENT     (CObjectList
COMMENT     #340=(CLinePar
COMMENT     (CParagraph 0 (0 0) 1 2 3 0 180)
COMMENT     "Start: 6428 End: 7095" 1)
COMMENT     #341=(CLinePar
COMMENT     (CParagraph 0 (0 0) 1 2 3 0 180)
COMMENT     "Original Location Description:" 1)
COMMENT     #342=(CLinePar
COMMENT     (CParagraph 0 (0 0) 1 2 3 0 180)
COMMENT     " 6367..7034" 1))) "pUC ori")))
COMMENT     "Replication Origin (2 total)"))) "Feature Map")
COMMENT     #343=(CFolderPar
COMMENT     (CGroupPar (CParagraph 13 (0 0) 1 1 0 0 178)
COMMENT     (CObjectList
COMMENT     #344=(CRSFolderPar
COMMENT     (CFolderPar
COMMENT     (CGroupPar
COMMENT     (CParagraph 117740848 (8 0) 1 1 1 0 178)
COMMENT     (CObjectList
COMMENT     #345=(CGroupPar
COMMENT     (CParagraph 0 (10 #10# 0) 1 2 2 0 180)
COMMENT     (CObjectList
COMMENT     #346=(CLinePar
COMMENT     (CParagraph 0 (1 #10# 1) 1 2 2 0
COMMENT     191)
COMMENT     " N1: 1233 (on complementary strand)"
COMMENT     1))))) "AarI: 1 site") 11 15
COMMENT     "CACCTGCNNNNNNNNN" "GTGGACGNNNNNNNNN")
COMMENT     #347=(CRSFolderPar
COMMENT     (CFolderPar
COMMENT     (CGroupPar
COMMENT     (CParagraph 117739888 (8 0) 1 1 1 0 178)
COMMENT     (CObjectList)) "AatII: 2 sites") 5 1 "GACGTC"
COMMENT     "CTGCAG")
COMMENT     #348=(CRSFolderPar
COMMENT     (CFolderPar
COMMENT     (CGroupPar
COMMENT     (CParagraph 117740208 (8 0) 1 1 1 0 178)
COMMENT     (CObjectList)) "Acc65I: 2 sites") 1 5 "GGTACC"
COMMENT     "CCATGG")
COMMENT     #349=(CRSFolderPar
COMMENT     (CFolderPar
COMMENT     (CGroupPar
COMMENT     (CParagraph 117740432 (8 0) 1 1 1 0 178)
COMMENT     (CObjectList)) "AccI: 0 sites") 2 4 "GTMKAC"
COMMENT     "CAKMTG")
COMMENT     #350=(CRSFolderPar
COMMENT     (CFolderPar
COMMENT     (CGroupPar
COMMENT     (CParagraph 117740240 (8 0) 1 1 1 0 178)
COMMENT     (CObjectList)) "AceIII: 10 sites") 13 17
COMMENT     "CAGCTCNNNNNNNNNNNN" "GTCGAGNNNNNNNNNNNN")
COMMENT     #351=(CRSFolderPar
COMMENT     (CFolderPar
COMMENT     (CGroupPar
COMMENT     (CParagraph 117740688 (8 0) 1 1 1 0 178)
COMMENT     (CObjectList)) "AciI: 69 sites") 1 3 "CCGC"
COMMENT     "GGCG")
COMMENT     #352=(CRSFolderPar
COMMENT     (CFolderPar
COMMENT     (CGroupPar
COMMENT     (CParagraph 117740464 (8 0) 1 1 1 0 178)
COMMENT     (CObjectList)) "AclI: 3 sites") 2 4 "AACGTT"
COMMENT     "TTGCAA")
COMMENT     #353=(CRSFolderPar
COMMENT     (CFolderPar
COMMENT     (CGroupPar
COMMENT     (CParagraph 117740720 (8 0) 1 1 1 0 178)
COMMENT     (CObjectList)) "AcuI: 7 sites") 22 20
COMMENT     "CTGAAGNNNNNNNNNNNNNNNNN" "GACTTCNNNNNNNNNNNNNNNNN")
COMMENT     #354=(CRSFolderPar
COMMENT     (CFolderPar
COMMENT     (CGroupPar
COMMENT     (CParagraph 117740304 (8 0) 1 1 1 0 178)
COMMENT     (CObjectList
COMMENT     #355=(CGroupPar
COMMENT     (CParagraph 0 (10 #18# 0) 1 2 2 0 180)
COMMENT     (CObjectList
COMMENT     #356=(CLinePar
COMMENT     (CParagraph 0 (1 #18# 1) 1 2 2 0
COMMENT     191) " N1: 3829 " 1)))))
COMMENT     "AfeI: 1 site") 3 3 "AGCGCT" "TCGCGA")
COMMENT     #357=(CRSFolderPar
COMMENT     (CFolderPar
COMMENT     (CGroupPar
COMMENT     (CParagraph 117740336 (8 0) 1 1 1 0 178)
COMMENT     (CObjectList)) "AflII: 0 sites") 1 5 "CTTAAG"
COMMENT     "GAATTC")
COMMENT     #358=(CRSFolderPar
COMMENT     (CFolderPar
COMMENT     (CGroupPar
COMMENT     (CParagraph 117740624 (8 0) 1 1 1 0 178)
COMMENT     (CObjectList)) "AflIII: 2 sites") 1 5 "ACRYGT"
COMMENT     "TGYRCA")
COMMENT     #359=(CRSFolderPar
COMMENT     (CFolderPar
COMMENT     (CGroupPar
COMMENT     (CParagraph 117739856 (8 0) 1 1 1 0 178)
COMMENT     (CObjectList
COMMENT     #360=(CGroupPar
COMMENT     (CParagraph 0 (10 #21# 0) 1 2 2 0 180)
COMMENT     (CObjectList
COMMENT     #361=(CLinePar
COMMENT     (CParagraph 0 (1 #21# 1) 1 2 2 0
COMMENT     191) " N1: 1476 " 1)))))
COMMENT     "AgeI: 1 site") 1 5 "ACCGGT" "TGGCCA")
COMMENT     #362=(CRSFolderPar
COMMENT     (CFolderPar
COMMENT     (CGroupPar
COMMENT     (CParagraph 117740368 (8 0) 1 1 1 0 178)
COMMENT     (CObjectList)) "AhdI: 5 sites") 6 5 "GACNNNNNGTC"
COMMENT     "CTGNNNNNCAG")
COMMENT     #363=(CRSFolderPar
COMMENT     (CFolderPar
COMMENT     (CGroupPar
COMMENT     (CParagraph 117740496 (8 0) 1 1 1 0 178)
COMMENT     (CObjectList)) "AleI: 2 sites") 5 5 "CACNNNNGTG"
COMMENT     "GTGNNNNCAC")
COMMENT     #364=(CRSFolderPar
COMMENT     (CFolderPar
COMMENT     (CGroupPar
COMMENT     (CParagraph 117740400 (8 0) 1 1 1 0 178)
COMMENT     (CObjectList)) "AloI: 2 sites") 25 20
COMMENT     "GAACNNNNNNTCCNNNNNNNNNNNNN"
COMMENT     "CTTGNNNNNNAGGNNNNNNNNNNNNN")
COMMENT     #365=(CRSFolderPar
COMMENT     (CFolderPar
COMMENT     (CGroupPar
COMMENT     (CParagraph 117740592 (8 0) 1 1 1 0 178)
COMMENT     (CObjectList)) "AluI: 36 sites") 2 2 "AGCT"
COMMENT     "TCGA")
COMMENT     #366=(CRSFolderPar
COMMENT     (CFolderPar
COMMENT     (CGroupPar
COMMENT     (CParagraph 117739920 (8 0) 1 1 1 0 178)
COMMENT     (CObjectList)) "AlwI: 13 sites") 9 10
COMMENT     "GGATCNNNNNN" "CCTAGNNNNNN")
COMMENT     #367=(CRSFolderPar
COMMENT     (CFolderPar
COMMENT     (CGroupPar
COMMENT     (CParagraph 117739952 (8 0) 1 1 1 0 178)
COMMENT     (CObjectList)) "AlwNI: 4 sites") 6 3 "CAGNNNCTG"
COMMENT     "GTCNNNGAC")
COMMENT     #368=(CRSFolderPar
COMMENT     (CFolderPar
COMMENT     (CGroupPar
COMMENT     (CParagraph 117739984 (8 0) 1 1 1 0 178)
COMMENT     (CObjectList
COMMENT     #369=(CGroupPar
COMMENT     (CParagraph 0 (10 #28# 0) 1 2 2 0 180)
COMMENT     (CObjectList
COMMENT     #370=(CLinePar
COMMENT     (CParagraph 0 (1 #28# 1) 1 2 2 0
COMMENT     191) " N1: 2112 " 1)))))
COMMENT     "ApaBI: 1 site") 8 3 "GCANNNNNTGC" "CGTNNNNNACG")
COMMENT     #371=(CRSFolderPar
COMMENT     (CFolderPar
COMMENT     (CGroupPar
COMMENT     (CParagraph 117741104 (8 0) 1 1 1 0 178)
COMMENT     (CObjectList)) "ApaI: 6 sites") 5 1 "GGGCCC"
COMMENT     "CCCGGG")
COMMENT     #372=(CRSFolderPar
COMMENT     (CFolderPar
COMMENT     (CGroupPar
COMMENT     (CParagraph 117740112 (8 0) 1 1 1 0 178)
COMMENT     (CObjectList)) "ApaLI: 5 sites") 1 5 "GTGCAC"
COMMENT     "CACGTG")
COMMENT     #373=(CRSFolderPar
COMMENT     (CFolderPar
COMMENT     (CGroupPar
COMMENT     (CParagraph 117741136 (8 0) 1 1 1 0 178)
COMMENT     (CObjectList)) "ApoI: 6 sites") 1 5 "RAATTY"
COMMENT     "YTTAAR")
COMMENT     #374=(CRSFolderPar
COMMENT     (CFolderPar
COMMENT     (CGroupPar
COMMENT     (CParagraph 117741040 (8 0) 1 1 1 0 178)
COMMENT     (CObjectList)) "AscI: 0 sites") 2 6 "GGCGCGCC"
COMMENT     "CCGCGCGG")
COMMENT     #375=(CRSFolderPar
COMMENT     (CFolderPar
COMMENT     (CGroupPar
COMMENT     (CParagraph 117741808 (8 0) 1 1 1 0 178)
COMMENT     (CObjectList
COMMENT     #376=(CGroupPar
COMMENT     (CParagraph 0 (10 #32# 0) 1 2 2 0 180)
COMMENT     (CObjectList
COMMENT     #377=(CLinePar
COMMENT     (CParagraph 0 (1 #32# 1) 1 2 2 0
COMMENT     191) " N1: 6033 " 1)))))
COMMENT     "AseI: 1 site") 2 4 "ATTAAT" "TAATTA")
COMMENT     #378=(CRSFolderPar
COMMENT     (CFolderPar
COMMENT     (CGroupPar
COMMENT     (CParagraph 117741840 (8 0) 1 1 1 0 178)
COMMENT     (CObjectList)) "AsiSI: 0 sites") 5 3 "GCGATCGC"
COMMENT     "CGCTAGCG")
COMMENT     #379=(CRSFolderPar
COMMENT     (CFolderPar
COMMENT     (CGroupPar
COMMENT     (CParagraph 117740656 (8 0) 1 1 1 0 178)
COMMENT     (CObjectList)) "AvaI: 11 sites") 1 5 "CYCGRG"
COMMENT     "GRGCYC")
COMMENT     #380=(CRSFolderPar
COMMENT     (CFolderPar
COMMENT     (CGroupPar
COMMENT     (CParagraph 117741872 (8 0) 1 1 1 0 178)
COMMENT     (CObjectList)) "AvaII: 10 sites") 1 4 "GGWCC"
COMMENT     "CCWGG")
COMMENT     #381=(CRSFolderPar
COMMENT     (CFolderPar
COMMENT     (CGroupPar
COMMENT     (CParagraph 117741552 (8 0) 1 1 1 0 178)
COMMENT     (CObjectList
COMMENT     #382=(CGroupPar
COMMENT     (CParagraph 0 (10 #35# 0) 1 2 2 0 180)
COMMENT     (CObjectList
COMMENT     #383=(CLinePar
COMMENT     (CParagraph 0 (1 #35# 1) 1 2 2 0
COMMENT     191) " N1: 1968 " 1)))))
COMMENT     "AvrII: 1 site") 1 5 "CCTAGG" "GGATCC")
COMMENT     #384=(CRSFolderPar
COMMENT     (CFolderPar
COMMENT     (CGroupPar
COMMENT     (CParagraph 117741264 (8 0) 1 1 1 0 178)
COMMENT     (CObjectList)) "BaeI: 0 sites") 23 18
COMMENT     "ACNNNNGTAYCNNNNNNNNNNNNN"
COMMENT     "TGNNNNCATRGNNNNNNNNNNNNN")
COMMENT     #385=(CRSFolderPar
COMMENT     (CFolderPar
COMMENT     (CGroupPar
COMMENT     (CParagraph 117740752 (8 0) 1 1 1 0 178)
COMMENT     (CObjectList
COMMENT     #386=(CGroupPar
COMMENT     (CParagraph 0 (10 #2# 0) 1 2 2 0 180)
COMMENT     (CObjectList
COMMENT     #387=(CLinePar
COMMENT     (CParagraph 0 (1 #2# 1) 1 2 2 0 191)
COMMENT     " N1: 1464 " 1))))) "BamHI: 1 site")
COMMENT     1 5 "GGATCC" "CCTAGG")
COMMENT     #388=(CRSFolderPar
COMMENT     (CFolderPar
COMMENT     (CGroupPar
COMMENT     (CParagraph 117741296 (8 0) 1 1 1 0 178)
COMMENT     (CObjectList)) "BanI: 16 sites") 1 5 "GGYRCC"
COMMENT     "CCRYGG")
COMMENT     #389=(CRSFolderPar
COMMENT     (CFolderPar
COMMENT     (CGroupPar
COMMENT     (CParagraph 117741776 (8 0) 1 1 1 0 178)
COMMENT     (CObjectList)) "BanII: 10 sites") 5 1 "GRGCYC"
COMMENT     "CYCGRG")
COMMENT     #390=(CRSFolderPar
COMMENT     (CFolderPar
COMMENT     (CGroupPar
COMMENT     (CParagraph 117741488 (8 0) 1 1 1 0 178)
COMMENT     (CObjectList)) "BbeI: 6 sites") 5 1 "GGCGCC"
COMMENT     "CCGCGG")
COMMENT     #391=(CRSFolderPar
COMMENT     (CFolderPar
COMMENT     (CGroupPar
COMMENT     (CParagraph 117740880 (8 0) 1 1 1 0 178)
COMMENT     (CObjectList)) "Bbr7I: 3 sites") 13 17
COMMENT     "GAAGACNNNNNNNNNNNN" "CTTCTGNNNNNNNNNNNN")
COMMENT     #392=(CRSFolderPar
COMMENT     (CFolderPar
COMMENT     (CGroupPar
COMMENT     (CParagraph 117740912 (8 0) 1 1 1 0 178)
COMMENT     (CObjectList)) "BbsI: 3 sites") 8 12
COMMENT     "GAAGACNNNNNNN" "CTTCTGNNNNNNN")
COMMENT     #393=(CRSFolderPar
COMMENT     (CFolderPar
COMMENT     (CGroupPar
COMMENT     (CParagraph 117741584 (8 0) 1 1 1 0 178)
COMMENT     (CObjectList)) "BbvCI: 3 sites") 2 5 "CCTCAGC"
COMMENT     "GGAGTCG")
COMMENT     #394=(CRSFolderPar
COMMENT     (CFolderPar
COMMENT     (CGroupPar
COMMENT     (CParagraph 117741168 (8 0) 1 1 1 0 178)
COMMENT     (CObjectList)) "BbvI: 23 sites") 13 17
COMMENT     "GCAGCNNNNNNNNNNNNN" "CGTCGNNNNNNNNNNNNN")
COMMENT     #395=(CRSFolderPar
COMMENT     (CFolderPar
COMMENT     (CGroupPar
COMMENT     (CParagraph 117740944 (8 0) 1 1 1 0 178)
COMMENT     (CObjectList)) "BccI: 16 sites") 9 10
COMMENT     "CCATCNNNNNN" "GGTAGNNNNNN")
COMMENT     #396=(CRSFolderPar
COMMENT     (CFolderPar
COMMENT     (CGroupPar
COMMENT     (CParagraph 117740976 (8 0) 1 1 1 0 178)
COMMENT     (CObjectList)) "BceAI: 15 sites") 17 19
COMMENT     "ACGGCNNNNNNNNNNNNNNN" "TGCCGNNNNNNNNNNNNNNN")
COMMENT     #397=(CRSFolderPar
COMMENT     (CFolderPar
COMMENT     (CGroupPar
COMMENT     (CParagraph 117741392 (8 0) 1 1 1 0 178)
COMMENT     (CObjectList)) "BcefI: 15 sites") 17 18
COMMENT     "ACGGCNNNNNNNNNNNNNN" "TGCCGNNNNNNNNNNNNNN")
COMMENT     #398=(CRSFolderPar
COMMENT     (CFolderPar
COMMENT     (CGroupPar
COMMENT     (CParagraph 117741072 (8 0) 1 1 1 0 178)
COMMENT     (CObjectList)) "BcgI: 2 sites") 24 22
COMMENT     "CGANNNNNNTGCNNNNNNNNNNNNN"
COMMENT     "GCTNNNNNNACGNNNNNNNNNNNNN")
COMMENT     #399=(CRSFolderPar
COMMENT     (CFolderPar
COMMENT     (CGroupPar
COMMENT     (CParagraph 117741456 (8 0) 1 1 1 0 178)
COMMENT     (CObjectList)) "BciVI: 5 sites") 12 11
COMMENT     "GTATCCNNNNNNN" "CATAGGNNNNNNN")
COMMENT     #400=(CRSFolderPar
COMMENT     (CFolderPar
COMMENT     (CGroupPar
COMMENT     (CParagraph 117741200 (8 0) 1 1 1 0 178)
COMMENT     (CObjectList)) "BclI: 2 sites") 1 5 "TGATCA"
COMMENT     "ACTAGT")
COMMENT     #401=(CRSFolderPar
COMMENT     (CFolderPar
COMMENT     (CGroupPar
COMMENT     (CParagraph 117741232 (8 0) 1 1 1 0 178)
COMMENT     (CObjectList)) "BfaI: 15 sites") 1 3 "CTAG"
COMMENT     "GATC")
COMMENT     #402=(CRSFolderPar
COMMENT     (CFolderPar
COMMENT     (CGroupPar
COMMENT     (CParagraph 117741328 (8 0) 1 1 1 0 178)
COMMENT     (CObjectList
COMMENT     #403=(CGroupPar
COMMENT     (CParagraph 0 (10 #51# 0) 1 2 2 0 180)
COMMENT     (CObjectList
COMMENT     #404=(CLinePar
COMMENT     (CParagraph 0 (1 #51# 1) 1 2 2 0
COMMENT     191) " N1: 4164 " 1)))))
COMMENT     "BfrBI: 1 site") 3 3 "ATGCAT" "TACGTA")
COMMENT     #405=(CRSFolderPar
COMMENT     (CFolderPar
COMMENT     (CGroupPar
COMMENT     (CParagraph 117741424 (8 0) 1 1 1 0 178)
COMMENT     (CObjectList)) "BglI: 7 sites") 7 4 "GCCNNNNNGGC"
COMMENT     "CGGNNNNNCCG")
COMMENT     #406=(CRSFolderPar
COMMENT     (CFolderPar
COMMENT     (CGroupPar
COMMENT     (CParagraph 117741744 (8 0) 1 1 1 0 178)
COMMENT     (CObjectList
COMMENT     #407=(CGroupPar
COMMENT     (CParagraph 0 (10 #53# 0) 1 2 2 0 180)
COMMENT     (CObjectList
COMMENT     #408=(CLinePar
COMMENT     (CParagraph 0 (1 #53# 1) 1 2 2 0
COMMENT     191) " N1: 3840 " 1)))))
COMMENT     "BglII: 1 site") 1 5 "AGATCT" "TCTAGA")
COMMENT     #409=(CRSFolderPar
COMMENT     (CFolderPar
COMMENT     (CGroupPar
COMMENT     (CParagraph 117741616 (8 0) 1 1 1 0 178)
COMMENT     (CObjectList)) "BlpI: 3 sites") 2 5 "GCTNAGC"
COMMENT     "CGANTCG")
COMMENT     #410=(CRSFolderPar
COMMENT     (CFolderPar
COMMENT     (CGroupPar
COMMENT     (CParagraph 116635848 (8 0) 1 1 1 0 178)
COMMENT     (CObjectList)) "Bme1580I: 16 sites") 5 1 "GKGCMC"
COMMENT     "CMCGKG")
COMMENT     #411=(CRSFolderPar
COMMENT     (CFolderPar
COMMENT     (CGroupPar
COMMENT     (CParagraph 116635608 (8 0) 1 1 1 0 178)
COMMENT     (CObjectList)) "BmgBI: 0 sites") 3 3 "CACGTC"
COMMENT     "GTGCAG")
COMMENT     #412=(CRSFolderPar
COMMENT     (CFolderPar
COMMENT     (CGroupPar
COMMENT     (CParagraph 117741008 (8 0) 1 1 1 0 178)
COMMENT     (CObjectList)) "BmrI: 4 sites") 11 10
COMMENT     "ACTGGGNNNNNN" "TGACCCNNNNNN")
COMMENT     #413=(CRSFolderPar
COMMENT     (CFolderPar
COMMENT     (CGroupPar
COMMENT     (CParagraph 117741520 (8 0) 1 1 1 0 178)
COMMENT     (CObjectList)) "BmtI: 0 sites") 5 1 "GCTAGC"
COMMENT     "CGATCG")
COMMENT     #414=(CRSFolderPar
COMMENT     (CFolderPar
COMMENT     (CGroupPar
COMMENT     (CParagraph 117741712 (8 0) 1 1 1 0 178)
COMMENT     (CObjectList
COMMENT     #415=(CGroupPar
COMMENT     (CParagraph 0 (10 #59# 0) 1 2 2 0 180)
COMMENT     (CObjectList
COMMENT     #416=(CLinePar
COMMENT     (CParagraph 0 (1 #59# 1) 1 2 2 0
COMMENT     191) " N1: 3849 " 1)))))
COMMENT     "BplI: 1 site") 38 1
COMMENT     "NNNNNNNNNNNNNNGAGNNNNNCTCNNNNNNNNNNNNNN"
COMMENT     "NNNNNNNNNNNNNNCTCNNNNNGAGNNNNNNNNNNNNNN")
COMMENT     #417=(CRSFolderPar
COMMENT     (CFolderPar
COMMENT     (CGroupPar
COMMENT     (CParagraph 117741360 (8 0) 1 1 1 0 178)
COMMENT     (CObjectList)) "BpmI: 8 sites") 22 20
COMMENT     "CTGGAGNNNNNNNNNNNNNNNNN" "GACCTCNNNNNNNNNNNNNNNNN")
COMMENT     #418=(CRSFolderPar
COMMENT     (CFolderPar
COMMENT     (CGroupPar
COMMENT     (CParagraph 117741648 (8 0) 1 1 1 0 178)
COMMENT     (CObjectList)) "Bpu10I: 4 sites") 2 5 "CCTNAGC"
COMMENT     "GGANTCG")
COMMENT     #419=(CRSFolderPar
COMMENT     (CFolderPar
COMMENT     (CGroupPar
COMMENT     (CParagraph 117741680 (8 0) 1 1 1 0 178)
COMMENT     (CObjectList)) "BpuEI: 5 sites") 22 20
COMMENT     "CTTGAGNNNNNNNNNNNNNNNNN" "GAACTCNNNNNNNNNNNNNNNNN")
COMMENT     #420=(CRSFolderPar
COMMENT     (CFolderPar
COMMENT     (CGroupPar
COMMENT     (CParagraph 117742384 (8 0) 1 1 1 0 178)
COMMENT     (CObjectList)) "BsaAI: 4 sites") 3 3 "YACGTR"
COMMENT     "RTGCAY")
COMMENT     #421=(CRSFolderPar
COMMENT     (CFolderPar
COMMENT     (CGroupPar
COMMENT     (CParagraph 117742768 (8 0) 1 1 1 0 178)
COMMENT     (CObjectList)) "BsaBI: 2 sites") 5 5 "GATNNNNATC"
COMMENT     "CTANNNNTAG")
COMMENT     #422=(CRSFolderPar
COMMENT     (CFolderPar
COMMENT     (CGroupPar
COMMENT     (CParagraph 117742864 (8 0) 1 1 1 0 178)
COMMENT     (CObjectList)) "BsaHI: 11 sites") 2 4 "GRCGYC"
COMMENT     "CYGCRG")
COMMENT     #423=(CRSFolderPar
COMMENT     (CFolderPar
COMMENT     (CGroupPar
COMMENT     (CParagraph 117742480 (8 0) 1 1 1 0 178)
COMMENT     (CObjectList)) "BsaI: 3 sites") 7 11
COMMENT     "GGTCTCNNNNNN" "CCAGAGNNNNNN")
COMMENT     #424=(CRSFolderPar
COMMENT     (CFolderPar
COMMENT     (CGroupPar
COMMENT     (CParagraph 117742256 (8 0) 1 1 1 0 178)
COMMENT     (CObjectList)) "BsaJI: 48 sites") 1 5 "CCNNGG"
COMMENT     "GGNNCC")
COMMENT     #425=(CRSFolderPar
COMMENT     (CFolderPar
COMMENT     (CGroupPar
COMMENT     (CParagraph 117742704 (8 0) 1 1 1 0 178)
COMMENT     (CObjectList)) "BsaWI: 5 sites") 1 5 "WCCGGW"
COMMENT     "WGGCCW")
COMMENT     #426=(CRSFolderPar
COMMENT     (CFolderPar
COMMENT     (CGroupPar
COMMENT     (CParagraph 117741936 (8 0) 1 1 1 0 178)
COMMENT     (CObjectList)) "BsaXI: 7 sites") 21 18
COMMENT     "ACNNNNNCTCCNNNNNNNNNNN" "TGNNNNNGAGGNNNNNNNNNNN")
COMMENT     #427=(CRSFolderPar
COMMENT     (CFolderPar
COMMENT     (CGroupPar
COMMENT     (CParagraph 117742896 (8 0) 1 1 1 0 178)
COMMENT     (CObjectList)) "BscAI: 15 sites") 9 11
COMMENT     "GCATCNNNNNNN" "CGTAGNNNNNNN")
COMMENT     #428=(CRSFolderPar
COMMENT     (CFolderPar
COMMENT     (CGroupPar
COMMENT     (CParagraph 117741904 (8 0) 1 1 1 0 178)
COMMENT     (CObjectList)) "BseMII: 25 sites") 15 13
COMMENT     "CTCAGNNNNNNNNNNN" "GAGTCNNNNNNNNNNN")
COMMENT     #429=(CRSFolderPar
COMMENT     (CFolderPar
COMMENT     (CGroupPar
COMMENT     (CParagraph 117742608 (8 0) 1 1 1 0 178)
COMMENT     (CObjectList)) "BseRI: 6 sites") 16 14
COMMENT     "GAGGAGNNNNNNNNNNN" "CTCCTCNNNNNNNNNNN")
COMMENT     #430=(CRSFolderPar
COMMENT     (CFolderPar
COMMENT     (CGroupPar
COMMENT     (CParagraph 117742192 (8 0) 1 1 1 0 178)
COMMENT     (CObjectList)) "BseYI: 7 sites") 1 5 "CCCAGC"
COMMENT     "GGGTCG")
COMMENT     #431=(CRSFolderPar
COMMENT     (CFolderPar
COMMENT     (CGroupPar
COMMENT     (CParagraph 117742000 (8 0) 1 1 1 0 178)
COMMENT     (CObjectList)) "BsgI: 4 sites") 22 20
COMMENT     "GTGCAGNNNNNNNNNNNNNNNNN" "CACGTCNNNNNNNNNNNNNNNNN")
COMMENT     #432=(CRSFolderPar
COMMENT     (CFolderPar
COMMENT     (CGroupPar
COMMENT     (CParagraph 117742064 (8 0) 1 1 1 0 178)
COMMENT     (CObjectList)) "BsiEI: 6 sites") 4 2 "CGRYCG"
COMMENT     "GCYRGC")
COMMENT     #433=(CRSFolderPar
COMMENT     (CFolderPar
COMMENT     (CGroupPar
COMMENT     (CParagraph 117742800 (8 0) 1 1 1 0 178)
COMMENT     (CObjectList)) "BsiHKAI: 8 sites") 5 1 "GWGCWC"
COMMENT     "CWCGWG")
COMMENT     #434=(CRSFolderPar
COMMENT     (CFolderPar
COMMENT     (CGroupPar
COMMENT     (CParagraph 117742096 (8 0) 1 1 1 0 178)
COMMENT     (CObjectList)) "BsiWI: 0 sites") 1 5 "CGTACG"
COMMENT     "GCATGC")
COMMENT     #435=(CRSFolderPar
COMMENT     (CFolderPar
COMMENT     (CGroupPar
COMMENT     (CParagraph 117742736 (8 0) 1 1 1 0 178)
COMMENT     (CObjectList)) "BslI: 47 sites") 7 4
COMMENT     "CCNNNNNNNGG" "GGNNNNNNNCC")
COMMENT     #436=(CRSFolderPar
COMMENT     (CFolderPar
COMMENT     (CGroupPar
COMMENT     (CParagraph 117741968 (8 0) 1 1 1 0 178)
COMMENT     (CObjectList)) "BsmAI: 12 sites") 6 10
COMMENT     "GTCTCNNNNNN" "CAGAGNNNNNN")
COMMENT     #437=(CRSFolderPar
COMMENT     (CFolderPar
COMMENT     (CGroupPar
COMMENT     (CParagraph 117742320 (8 0) 1 1 1 0 178)
COMMENT     (CObjectList)) "BsmBI: 3 sites") 7 11
COMMENT     "CGTCTCNNNNNN" "GCAGAGNNNNNN")
COMMENT     #438=(CRSFolderPar
COMMENT     (CFolderPar
COMMENT     (CGroupPar
COMMENT     (CParagraph 117742288 (8 0) 1 1 1 0 178)
COMMENT     (CObjectList)) "BsmFI: 9 sites") 15 19
COMMENT     "GGGACNNNNNNNNNNNNNNN" "CCCTGNNNNNNNNNNNNNNN")
COMMENT     #439=(CRSFolderPar
COMMENT     (CFolderPar
COMMENT     (CGroupPar
COMMENT     (CParagraph 117742032 (8 0) 1 1 1 0 178)
COMMENT     (CObjectList
COMMENT     #440=(CGroupPar
COMMENT     (CParagraph 0 (10 #82# 0) 1 2 2 0 180)
COMMENT     (CObjectList
COMMENT     #441=(CLinePar
COMMENT     (CParagraph 0 (1 #82# 1) 1 2 2 0
COMMENT     191)
COMMENT     " N1: 658 (on complementary strand)"
COMMENT     1))))) "BsmI: 1 site") 7 5
COMMENT     "GAATGCNN" "CTTACGNN")
COMMENT     #442=(CRSFolderPar
COMMENT     (CFolderPar
COMMENT     (CGroupPar
COMMENT     (CParagraph 116635648 (8 0) 1 1 1 0 178)
COMMENT     (CObjectList)) "Bsp1286I: 23 sites") 5 1 "GDGCHC"
COMMENT     "CHCGDG")
COMMENT     #443=(CRSFolderPar
COMMENT     (CFolderPar
COMMENT     (CGroupPar
COMMENT     (CParagraph 116636368 (8 0) 1 1 1 0 178)
COMMENT     (CObjectList)) "Bsp24I: 6 sites") 24 19
COMMENT     "GACNNNNNNTGGNNNNNNNNNNNNN"
COMMENT     "CTGNNNNNNACCNNNNNNNNNNNNN")
COMMENT     #444=(CRSFolderPar
COMMENT     (CFolderPar
COMMENT     (CGroupPar
COMMENT     (CParagraph 117742352 (8 0) 1 1 1 0 178)
COMMENT     (CObjectList)) "BspCNI: 25 sites") 14 12
COMMENT     "CTCAGNNNNNNNNNN" "GAGTCNNNNNNNNNN")
COMMENT     #445=(CRSFolderPar
COMMENT     (CFolderPar
COMMENT     (CGroupPar
COMMENT     (CParagraph 117742832 (8 0) 1 1 1 0 178)
COMMENT     (CObjectList)) "BspEI: 0 sites") 1 5 "TCCGGA"
COMMENT     "AGGCCT")
COMMENT     #446=(CRSFolderPar
COMMENT     (CFolderPar
COMMENT     (CGroupPar
COMMENT     (CParagraph 117742128 (8 0) 1 1 1 0 178)
COMMENT     (CObjectList)) "BspHI: 3 sites") 1 5 "TCATGA"
COMMENT     "AGTACT")
COMMENT     #447=(CRSFolderPar
COMMENT     (CFolderPar
COMMENT     (CGroupPar
COMMENT     (CParagraph 117742160 (8 0) 1 1 1 0 178)
COMMENT     (CObjectList)) "BspMI: 4 sites") 10 14
COMMENT     "ACCTGCNNNNNNNNN" "TGGACGNNNNNNNNN")
COMMENT     #448=(CRSFolderPar
COMMENT     (CFolderPar
COMMENT     (CGroupPar
COMMENT     (CParagraph 117742224 (8 0) 1 1 1 0 178)
COMMENT     (CObjectList)) "BsrBI: 5 sites") 3 3 "CCGCTC"
COMMENT     "GGCGAG")
COMMENT     #449=(CRSFolderPar
COMMENT     (CFolderPar
COMMENT     (CGroupPar
COMMENT     (CParagraph 117742416 (8 0) 1 1 1 0 178)
COMMENT     (CObjectList)) "BsrDI: 4 sites") 8 6 "GCAATGNNN"
COMMENT     "CGTTACNNN")
COMMENT     #450=(CRSFolderPar
COMMENT     (CFolderPar
COMMENT     (CGroupPar
COMMENT     (CParagraph 117742448 (8 0) 1 1 1 0 178)
COMMENT     (CObjectList)) "BsrFI: 8 sites") 1 5 "RCCGGY"
COMMENT     "YGGCCR")
COMMENT     #451=(CRSFolderPar
COMMENT     (CFolderPar
COMMENT     (CGroupPar
COMMENT     (CParagraph 117742512 (8 0) 1 1 1 0 178)
COMMENT     (CObjectList
COMMENT     #452=(CGroupPar
COMMENT     (CParagraph 0 (10 #92# 0) 1 2 2 0 180)
COMMENT     (CObjectList
COMMENT     #453=(CLinePar
COMMENT     (CParagraph 0 (1 #92# 1) 1 2 2 0
COMMENT     191) " N1: 3169 " 1)))))
COMMENT     "BsrGI: 1 site") 1 5 "TGTACA" "ACATGT")
COMMENT     #454=(CRSFolderPar
COMMENT     (CFolderPar
COMMENT     (CGroupPar
COMMENT     (CParagraph 117742544 (8 0) 1 1 1 0 178)
COMMENT     (CObjectList)) "BsrI: 18 sites") 6 4 "ACTGGNN"
COMMENT     "TGACCNN")
COMMENT     #455=(CRSFolderPar
COMMENT     (CFolderPar
COMMENT     (CGroupPar
COMMENT     (CParagraph 117742576 (8 0) 1 1 1 0 178)
COMMENT     (CObjectList)) "BssHII: 4 sites") 1 5 "GCGCGC"
COMMENT     "CGCGCG")
COMMENT     #456=(CRSFolderPar
COMMENT     (CFolderPar
COMMENT     (CGroupPar
COMMENT     (CParagraph 117742672 (8 0) 1 1 1 0 178)
COMMENT     (CObjectList)) "BssSI: 4 sites") 1 5 "CACGAG"
COMMENT     "GTGCTC")
COMMENT     #457=(CRSFolderPar
COMMENT     (CFolderPar
COMMENT     (CGroupPar
COMMENT     (CParagraph 117742640 (8 0) 1 1 1 0 178)
COMMENT     (CObjectList
COMMENT     #458=(CGroupPar
COMMENT     (CParagraph 0 (10 #96# 0) 1 2 2 0 180)
COMMENT     (CObjectList
COMMENT     #459=(CLinePar
COMMENT     (CParagraph 0 (1 #96# 1) 1 2 2 0
COMMENT     191) " N1: 2111 " 1)))))
COMMENT     "BstAPI: 1 site") 7 4 "GCANNNNNTGC" "CGTNNNNNACG")
COMMENT     #460=(CRSFolderPar
COMMENT     (CFolderPar
COMMENT     (CGroupPar
COMMENT     (CParagraph 117743568 (8 0) 1 1 1 0 178)
COMMENT     (CObjectList)) "BstBI: 0 sites") 2 4 "TTCGAA"
COMMENT     "AAGCTT")
COMMENT     #461=(CRSFolderPar
COMMENT     (CFolderPar
COMMENT     (CGroupPar
COMMENT     (CParagraph 117743216 (8 0) 1 1 1 0 178)
COMMENT     (CObjectList)) "BstEII: 2 sites") 1 6 "GGTNACC"
COMMENT     "CCANTGG")
COMMENT     #462=(CRSFolderPar
COMMENT     (CFolderPar
COMMENT     (CGroupPar
COMMENT     (CParagraph 117743440 (8 0) 1 1 1 0 178)
COMMENT     (CObjectList)) "BstF5I: 16 sites") 7 5 "GGATGNNN"
COMMENT     "CCTACNNN")
COMMENT     #463=(CRSFolderPar
COMMENT     (CFolderPar
COMMENT     (CGroupPar
COMMENT     (CParagraph 117742960 (8 0) 1 1 1 0 178)
COMMENT     (CObjectList)) "BstKTI: 26 sites") 3 1 "GATC"
COMMENT     "CTAG")
COMMENT     #464=(CRSFolderPar
COMMENT     (CFolderPar
COMMENT     (CGroupPar
COMMENT     (CParagraph 117743152 (8 0) 1 1 1 0 178)
COMMENT     (CObjectList)) "BstNI: 35 sites") 2 3 "CCWGG"
COMMENT     "GGWCC")
COMMENT     #465=(CRSFolderPar
COMMENT     (CFolderPar
COMMENT     (CGroupPar
COMMENT     (CParagraph 117743184 (8 0) 1 1 1 0 178)
COMMENT     (CObjectList)) "BstUI: 24 sites") 2 2 "CGCG"
COMMENT     "GCGC")
COMMENT     #466=(CRSFolderPar
COMMENT     (CFolderPar
COMMENT     (CGroupPar
COMMENT     (CParagraph 117743792 (8 0) 1 1 1 0 178)
COMMENT     (CObjectList
COMMENT     #467=(CGroupPar
COMMENT     (CParagraph 0 (10 #103# 0) 1 2 2 0 180)
COMMENT     (CObjectList
COMMENT     #468=(CLinePar
COMMENT     (CParagraph 0 (1 #103# 1) 1 2 2 0
COMMENT     191) " N1: 4282 " 1)))))
COMMENT     "BstXI: 1 site") 8 4 "CCANNNNNNTGG" "GGTNNNNNNACC")
COMMENT     #469=(CRSFolderPar
COMMENT     (CFolderPar
COMMENT     (CGroupPar
COMMENT     (CParagraph 117743248 (8 0) 1 1 1 0 178)
COMMENT     (CObjectList)) "BstYI: 9 sites") 1 5 "RGATCY"
COMMENT     "YCTAGR")
COMMENT     #470=(CRSFolderPar
COMMENT     (CFolderPar
COMMENT     (CGroupPar
COMMENT     (CParagraph 117743280 (8 0) 1 1 1 0 178)
COMMENT     (CObjectList)) "BstZ17I: 0 sites") 3 3 "GTATAC"
COMMENT     "CATATG")
COMMENT     #471=(CRSFolderPar
COMMENT     (CFolderPar
COMMENT     (CGroupPar
COMMENT     (CParagraph 117743312 (8 0) 1 1 1 0 178)
COMMENT     (CObjectList)) "Bsu36I: 2 sites") 2 5 "CCTNAGG"
COMMENT     "GGANTCC")
COMMENT     #472=(CRSFolderPar
COMMENT     (CFolderPar
COMMENT     (CGroupPar
COMMENT     (CParagraph 117743344 (8 0) 1 1 1 0 178)
COMMENT     (CObjectList)) "BtgI: 9 sites") 1 5 "CCRYGG"
COMMENT     "GGYRCC")
COMMENT     #473=(CRSFolderPar
COMMENT     (CFolderPar
COMMENT     (CGroupPar
COMMENT     (CParagraph 117743632 (8 0) 1 1 1 0 178)
COMMENT     (CObjectList)) "BthCI: 48 sites") 4 1 "GCNGC"
COMMENT     "CGNCG")
COMMENT     #474=(CRSFolderPar
COMMENT     (CFolderPar
COMMENT     (CGroupPar
COMMENT     (CParagraph 117743408 (8 0) 1 1 1 0 178)
COMMENT     (CObjectList)) "BtsI: 7 sites") 8 6 "GCAGTGNNN"
COMMENT     "CGTCACNNN")
COMMENT     #475=(CRSFolderPar
COMMENT     (CFolderPar
COMMENT     (CGroupPar
COMMENT     (CParagraph 117742928 (8 0) 1 1 1 0 178)
COMMENT     (CObjectList)) "Cac8I: 45 sites") 3 3 "GCNNGC"
COMMENT     "CGNNCG")
COMMENT     #476=(CRSFolderPar
COMMENT     (CFolderPar
COMMENT     (CGroupPar
COMMENT     (CParagraph 117743664 (8 0) 1 1 1 0 178)
COMMENT     (CObjectList)) "CdiI: 12 sites") 4 4 "CATCG"
COMMENT     "GTAGC")
COMMENT     #477=(CRSFolderPar
COMMENT     (CFolderPar
COMMENT     (CGroupPar
COMMENT     (CParagraph 117743888 (8 0) 1 1 1 0 178)
COMMENT     (CObjectList)) "ChaI: 26 sites") 5 1 "NGATCN"
COMMENT     "NCTAGN")
COMMENT     #478=(CRSFolderPar
COMMENT     (CFolderPar
COMMENT     (CGroupPar
COMMENT     (CParagraph 117743760 (8 0) 1 1 1 0 178)
COMMENT     (CObjectList)) "CjeI: 18 sites") 26 20
COMMENT     "CCANNNNNNGTNNNNNNNNNNNNNNNN"
COMMENT     "GGTNNNNNNCANNNNNNNNNNNNNNNN")
COMMENT     #479=(CRSFolderPar
COMMENT     (CFolderPar
COMMENT     (CGroupPar
COMMENT     (CParagraph 117743824 (8 0) 1 1 1 0 178)
COMMENT     (CObjectList)) "CjePI: 22 sites") 26 20
COMMENT     "CCANNNNNNNTCNNNNNNNNNNNNNNN"
COMMENT     "GGTNNNNNNNAGNNNNNNNNNNNNNNN")
COMMENT     #480=(CRSFolderPar
COMMENT     (CFolderPar
COMMENT     (CGroupPar
COMMENT     (CParagraph 117740528 (8 0) 1 1 1 0 178)
COMMENT     (CObjectList)) "ClaI: 2 sites") 2 4 "ATCGAT"
COMMENT     "TAGCTA")
COMMENT     #481=(CRSFolderPar
COMMENT     (CFolderPar
COMMENT     (CGroupPar
COMMENT     (CParagraph 117743728 (8 0) 1 1 1 0 178)
COMMENT     (CObjectList)) "Csp6I: 15 sites") 1 3 "GTAC"
COMMENT     "CATG")
COMMENT     #482=(CRSFolderPar
COMMENT     (CFolderPar
COMMENT     (CGroupPar
COMMENT     (CParagraph 117743600 (8 0) 1 1 1 0 178)
COMMENT     (CObjectList)) "CviAII: 26 sites") 1 3 "CATG"
COMMENT     "GTAC")
COMMENT     #483=(CRSFolderPar
COMMENT     (CFolderPar
COMMENT     (CGroupPar
COMMENT     (CParagraph 117743536 (8 0) 1 1 1 0 178)
COMMENT     (CObjectList)) "CviJI: 154 sites") 2 2 "RGCY"
COMMENT     "YCGR")
COMMENT     #484=(CRSFolderPar
COMMENT     (CFolderPar
COMMENT     (CGroupPar
COMMENT     (CParagraph 117743376 (8 0) 1 1 1 0 178)
COMMENT     (CObjectList)) "DdeI: 30 sites") 1 4 "CTNAG"
COMMENT     "GANTC")
COMMENT     #485=(CRSFolderPar
COMMENT     (CFolderPar
COMMENT     (CGroupPar
COMMENT     (CParagraph 117743472 (8 0) 1 1 1 0 178)
COMMENT     (CObjectList)) "DpnI: 26 sites") 2 2 "GATC"
COMMENT     "CTAG")
COMMENT     #486=(CRSFolderPar
COMMENT     (CFolderPar
COMMENT     (CGroupPar
COMMENT     (CParagraph 117743024 (8 0) 1 1 1 0 178)
COMMENT     (CObjectList)) "DraI: 4 sites") 3 3 "TTTAAA"
COMMENT     "AAATTT")
COMMENT     #487=(CRSFolderPar
COMMENT     (CFolderPar
COMMENT     (CGroupPar
COMMENT     (CParagraph 117743504 (8 0) 1 1 1 0 178)
COMMENT     (CObjectList)) "DraIII: 2 sites") 6 3 "CACNNNGTG"
COMMENT     "GTGNNNCAC")
COMMENT     #488=(CRSFolderPar
COMMENT     (CFolderPar
COMMENT     (CGroupPar
COMMENT     (CParagraph 117743920 (8 0) 1 1 1 0 178)
COMMENT     (CObjectList)) "DrdI: 3 sites") 7 5
COMMENT     "GACNNNNNNGTC" "CTGNNNNNNCAG")
COMMENT     #489=(CRSFolderPar
COMMENT     (CFolderPar
COMMENT     (CGroupPar
COMMENT     (CParagraph 117743696 (8 0) 1 1 1 0 178)
COMMENT     (CObjectList)) "EaeI: 13 sites") 1 5 "YGGCCR"
COMMENT     "RCCGGY")
COMMENT     #490=(CRSFolderPar
COMMENT     (CFolderPar
COMMENT     (CGroupPar
COMMENT     (CParagraph 117742992 (8 0) 1 1 1 0 178)
COMMENT     (CObjectList)) "EagI: 3 sites") 1 5 "CGGCCG"
COMMENT     "GCCGGC")
COMMENT     #491=(CRSFolderPar
COMMENT     (CFolderPar
COMMENT     (CGroupPar
COMMENT     (CParagraph 117743120 (8 0) 1 1 1 0 178)
COMMENT     (CObjectList)) "EarI: 5 sites") 7 10
COMMENT     "CTCTTCNNNNN" "GAGAAGNNNNN")
COMMENT     #492=(CRSFolderPar
COMMENT     (CFolderPar
COMMENT     (CGroupPar
COMMENT     (CParagraph 117743856 (8 0) 1 1 1 0 178)
COMMENT     (CObjectList)) "EciI: 6 sites") 17 15
COMMENT     "GGCGGANNNNNNNNNNNN" "CCGCCTNNNNNNNNNNNN")
COMMENT     #493=(CRSFolderPar
COMMENT     (CFolderPar
COMMENT     (CGroupPar
COMMENT     (CParagraph 117743056 (8 0) 1 1 1 0 178)
COMMENT     (CObjectList)) "Eco57MI: 15 sites") 22 20
COMMENT     "CTGRAGNNNNNNNNNNNNNNNNN" "GACYTCNNNNNNNNNNNNNNNNN")
COMMENT     #494=(CRSFolderPar
COMMENT     (CFolderPar
COMMENT     (CGroupPar
COMMENT     (CParagraph 117743088 (8 0) 1 1 1 0 178)
COMMENT     (CObjectList)) "EcoHI: 21 sites") 1 6 "NCCSGGN"
COMMENT     "NGGSCCN")
COMMENT     #495=(CRSFolderPar
COMMENT     (CFolderPar
COMMENT     (CGroupPar
COMMENT     (CParagraph 117744368 (8 0) 1 1 1 0 178)
COMMENT     (CObjectList)) "EcoICRI: 0 sites") 3 3 "GAGCTC"
COMMENT     "CTCGAG")
COMMENT     #496=(CRSFolderPar
COMMENT     (CFolderPar
COMMENT     (CGroupPar
COMMENT     (CParagraph 117744528 (8 0) 1 1 1 0 178)
COMMENT     (CObjectList
COMMENT     #497=(CGroupPar
COMMENT     (CParagraph 0 (10 #130# 0) 1 2 2 0 180)
COMMENT     (CObjectList
COMMENT     #498=(CLinePar
COMMENT     (CParagraph 0 (1 #130# 1) 1 2 2 0
COMMENT     191) " N1: 556 " 1)))))
COMMENT     "EcoNI: 1 site") 5 6 "CCTNNNNNAGG" "GGANNNNNTCC")
COMMENT     #499=(CRSFolderPar
COMMENT     (CFolderPar
COMMENT     (CGroupPar
COMMENT     (CParagraph 116636448 (8 0) 1 1 1 0 178)
COMMENT     (CObjectList)) "EcoO109I: 13 sites") 2 5
COMMENT     "RGGNCCY" "YCCNGGR")
COMMENT     #500=(CRSFolderPar
COMMENT     (CFolderPar
COMMENT     (CGroupPar
COMMENT     (CParagraph 117740048 (8 0) 1 1 1 0 178)
COMMENT     (CObjectList
COMMENT     #501=(CGroupPar
COMMENT     (CParagraph 0 (10 #4# 0) 1 2 2 0 180)
COMMENT     (CObjectList
COMMENT     #502=(CLinePar
COMMENT     (CParagraph 0 (1 #4# 1) 1 2 2 0 191)
COMMENT     " N1: 3204 " 1))))) "EcoRI: 1 site")
COMMENT     1 5 "GAATTC" "CTTAAG")
COMMENT     #503=(CRSFolderPar
COMMENT     (CFolderPar
COMMENT     (CGroupPar
COMMENT     (CParagraph 116636008 (8 0) 1 1 1 0 178)
COMMENT     (CObjectList
COMMENT     #504=(CGroupPar
COMMENT     (CParagraph 0 (10 #132# 0) 1 2 2 0 180)
COMMENT     (CObjectList
COMMENT     #505=(CLinePar
COMMENT     (CParagraph 0 (1 #132# 1) 1 2 2 0
COMMENT     191) " N1: 3212 " 1)))))
COMMENT     "EcoRV: 1 site") 3 3 "GATATC" "CTATAG")
COMMENT     #506=(CRSFolderPar
COMMENT     (CFolderPar
COMMENT     (CGroupPar
COMMENT     (CParagraph 117744912 (8 0) 1 1 1 0 178)
COMMENT     (CObjectList)) "EsaBC3I: 12 sites") 2 2 "TCGA"
COMMENT     "AGCT")
COMMENT     #507=(CRSFolderPar
COMMENT     (CFolderPar
COMMENT     (CGroupPar
COMMENT     (CParagraph 117744560 (8 0) 1 1 1 0 178)
COMMENT     (CObjectList
COMMENT     #508=(CGroupPar
COMMENT     (CParagraph 0 (10 #134# 0) 1 2 2 0 180)
COMMENT     (CObjectList
COMMENT     #509=(CLinePar
COMMENT     (CParagraph 0 (1 #134# 1) 1 2 2 0
COMMENT     191) " N1: 2756 " 1)))))
COMMENT     "FalI: 1 site") 38 1
COMMENT     "NNNNNNNNNNNNNNAAGNNNNNCTTNNNNNNNNNNNNNN"
COMMENT     "NNNNNNNNNNNNNNTTCNNNNNGAANNNNNNNNNNNNNN")
COMMENT     #510=(CRSFolderPar
COMMENT     (CFolderPar
COMMENT     (CGroupPar
COMMENT     (CParagraph 117744688 (8 0) 1 1 1 0 178)
COMMENT     (CObjectList)) "FatI: 26 sites") 1 5 "NCATGN"
COMMENT     "NGTACN")
COMMENT     #511=(CRSFolderPar
COMMENT     (CFolderPar
COMMENT     (CGroupPar
COMMENT     (CParagraph 117743984 (8 0) 1 1 1 0 178)
COMMENT     (CObjectList)) "FauI: 12 sites") 9 11
COMMENT     "CCCGCNNNNNNN" "GGGCGNNNNNNN")
COMMENT     #512=(CRSFolderPar
COMMENT     (CFolderPar
COMMENT     (CGroupPar
COMMENT     (CParagraph 117744016 (8 0) 1 1 1 0 178)
COMMENT     (CObjectList)) "FmuI: 45 sites") 4 1 "GGNCC"
COMMENT     "CCNGG")
COMMENT     #513=(CRSFolderPar
COMMENT     (CFolderPar
COMMENT     (CGroupPar
COMMENT     (CParagraph 117744464 (8 0) 1 1 1 0 178)
COMMENT     (CObjectList)) "Fnu4HI: 48 sites") 2 3 "GCNGC"
COMMENT     "CGNCG")
COMMENT     #514=(CRSFolderPar
COMMENT     (CFolderPar
COMMENT     (CGroupPar
COMMENT     (CParagraph 117744592 (8 0) 1 1 1 0 178)
COMMENT     (CObjectList)) "FokI: 16 sites") 14 18
COMMENT     "GGATGNNNNNNNNNNNNNN" "CCTACNNNNNNNNNNNNNN")
COMMENT     #515=(CRSFolderPar
COMMENT     (CFolderPar
COMMENT     (CGroupPar
COMMENT     (CParagraph 117744656 (8 0) 1 1 1 0 178)
COMMENT     (CObjectList)) "FseI: 0 sites") 6 2 "GGCCGGCC"
COMMENT     "CCGGCCGG")
COMMENT     #516=(CRSFolderPar
COMMENT     (CFolderPar
COMMENT     (CGroupPar
COMMENT     (CParagraph 117744880 (8 0) 1 1 1 0 178)
COMMENT     (CObjectList)) "FspAI: 0 sites") 4 4 "RTGCGCAY"
COMMENT     "YACGCGTR")
COMMENT     #517=(CRSFolderPar
COMMENT     (CFolderPar
COMMENT     (CGroupPar
COMMENT     (CParagraph 117744784 (8 0) 1 1 1 0 178)
COMMENT     (CObjectList
COMMENT     #518=(CGroupPar
COMMENT     (CParagraph 0 (10 #142# 0) 1 2 2 0 180)
COMMENT     (CObjectList
COMMENT     #519=(CLinePar
COMMENT     (CParagraph 0 (1 #142# 1) 1 2 2 0
COMMENT     191) " N1: 5985 " 1)))))
COMMENT     "FspI: 1 site") 3 3 "TGCGCA" "ACGCGT")
COMMENT     #520=(CRSFolderPar
COMMENT     (CFolderPar
COMMENT     (CGroupPar
COMMENT     (CParagraph 117744432 (8 0) 1 1 1 0 178)
COMMENT     (CObjectList)) "GdiII: 10 sites") 1 5 "CGGCCR"
COMMENT     "GCCGGY")
COMMENT     #521=(CRSFolderPar
COMMENT     (CFolderPar
COMMENT     (CGroupPar
COMMENT     (CParagraph 117744624 (8 0) 1 1 1 0 178)
COMMENT     (CObjectList)) "HaeI: 15 sites") 3 3 "WGGCCW"
COMMENT     "WCCGGW")
COMMENT     #522=(CRSFolderPar
COMMENT     (CFolderPar
COMMENT     (CGroupPar
COMMENT     (CParagraph 117744048 (8 0) 1 1 1 0 178)
COMMENT     (CObjectList)) "HaeII: 13 sites") 5 1 "RGCGCY"
COMMENT     "YCGCGR")
COMMENT     #523=(CRSFolderPar
COMMENT     (CFolderPar
COMMENT     (CGroupPar
COMMENT     (CParagraph 117744400 (8 0) 1 1 1 0 178)
COMMENT     (CObjectList)) "HaeIII: 59 sites") 2 2 "GGCC"
COMMENT     "CCGG")
COMMENT     #524=(CRSFolderPar
COMMENT     (CFolderPar
COMMENT     (CGroupPar
COMMENT     (CParagraph 117744208 (8 0) 1 1 1 0 178)
COMMENT     (CObjectList)) "HaeIV: 6 sites") 40 1
COMMENT     "NNNNNNNNNNNNNNNGAYNNNNNRTCNNNNNNNNNNNNNNN"
COMMENT     "NNNNNNNNNNNNNNNCTRNNNNNYAGNNNNNNNNNNNNNNN")
COMMENT     #525=(CRSFolderPar
COMMENT     (CFolderPar
COMMENT     (CGroupPar
COMMENT     (CParagraph 117744720 (8 0) 1 1 1 0 178)
COMMENT     (CObjectList)) "HgaI: 9 sites") 10 15
COMMENT     "GACGCNNNNNNNNNNN" "CTGCGNNNNNNNNNNN")
COMMENT     #526=(CRSFolderPar
COMMENT     (CFolderPar
COMMENT     (CGroupPar
COMMENT     (CParagraph 117744080 (8 0) 1 1 1 0 178)
COMMENT     (CObjectList)) "HhaI: 38 sites") 3 1 "GCGC"
COMMENT     "CGCG")
COMMENT     #527=(CRSFolderPar
COMMENT     (CFolderPar
COMMENT     (CGroupPar
COMMENT     (CParagraph 117744752 (8 0) 1 1 1 0 178)
COMMENT     (CObjectList)) "Hin4I: 19 sites") 24 19
COMMENT     "GAYNNNNNVTCNNNNNNNNNNNNNN"
COMMENT     "CTRNNNNNBAGNNNNNNNNNNNNNN")
COMMENT     #528=(CRSFolderPar
COMMENT     (CFolderPar
COMMENT     (CGroupPar
COMMENT     (CParagraph 117744816 (8 0) 1 1 1 0 178)
COMMENT     (CObjectList
COMMENT     #529=(CGroupPar
COMMENT     (CParagraph 0 (10 #151# 0) 1 2 2 0 180)
COMMENT     (CObjectList
COMMENT     #530=(CLinePar
COMMENT     (CParagraph 0 (1 #151# 1) 1 2 2 0
COMMENT     191) " N1: 772 " 1)))))
COMMENT     "HincII: 1 site") 3 3 "GTYRAC" "CARYTG")
COMMENT     #531=(CRSFolderPar
COMMENT     (CFolderPar
COMMENT     (CGroupPar
COMMENT     (CParagraph 117740560 (8 0) 1 1 1 0 178)
COMMENT     (CObjectList
COMMENT     #532=(CGroupPar
COMMENT     (CParagraph 0 (10 #5# 0) 1 2 2 0 180)
COMMENT     (CObjectList
COMMENT     #533=(CLinePar
COMMENT     (CParagraph 0 (1 #5# 1) 1 2 2 0 191)
COMMENT     " N1: 3216 " 1)))))
COMMENT     "HindIII: 1 site") 1 5 "AAGCTT" "TTCGAA")
COMMENT     #534=(CRSFolderPar
COMMENT     (CFolderPar
COMMENT     (CGroupPar
COMMENT     (CParagraph 117744176 (8 0) 1 1 1 0 178)
COMMENT     (CObjectList)) "HinfI: 13 sites") 1 4 "GANTC"
COMMENT     "CTNAG")
COMMENT     #535=(CRSFolderPar
COMMENT     (CFolderPar
COMMENT     (CGroupPar
COMMENT     (CParagraph 117744336 (8 0) 1 1 1 0 178)
COMMENT     (CObjectList)) "HinP1I: 38 sites") 1 3 "GCGC"
COMMENT     "CGCG")
COMMENT     #536=(CRSFolderPar
COMMENT     (CFolderPar
COMMENT     (CGroupPar
COMMENT     (CParagraph 117744112 (8 0) 1 1 1 0 178)
COMMENT     (CObjectList)) "HpaI: 0 sites") 3 3 "GTTAAC"
COMMENT     "CAATTG")
COMMENT     #537=(CRSFolderPar
COMMENT     (CFolderPar
COMMENT     (CGroupPar
COMMENT     (CParagraph 117744496 (8 0) 1 1 1 0 178)
COMMENT     (CObjectList)) "HpaII: 30 sites") 1 3 "CCGG"
COMMENT     "GGCC")
COMMENT     #538=(CRSFolderPar
COMMENT     (CFolderPar
COMMENT     (CGroupPar
COMMENT     (CParagraph 117743952 (8 0) 1 1 1 0 178)
COMMENT     (CObjectList)) "HphI: 22 sites") 13 12
COMMENT     "GGTGANNNNNNNNN" "CCACTNNNNNNNNN")
COMMENT     #539=(CRSFolderPar
COMMENT     (CFolderPar
COMMENT     (CGroupPar
COMMENT     (CParagraph 117744848 (8 0) 1 1 1 0 178)
COMMENT     (CObjectList)) "Hpy188I: 24 sites") 3 2 "TCNGA"
COMMENT     "AGNCT")
COMMENT     #540=(CRSFolderPar
COMMENT     (CFolderPar
COMMENT     (CGroupPar
COMMENT     (CParagraph 116636048 (8 0) 1 1 1 0 178)
COMMENT     (CObjectList)) "Hpy188III: 26 sites") 2 4
COMMENT     "TCNNGA" "AGNNCT")
COMMENT     #541=(CRSFolderPar
COMMENT     (CFolderPar
COMMENT     (CGroupPar
COMMENT     (CParagraph 116636488 (8 0) 1 1 1 0 178)
COMMENT     (CObjectList)) "Hpy8I: 21 sites") 3 3 "GTNNAC"
COMMENT     "CANNTG")
COMMENT     #542=(CRSFolderPar
COMMENT     (CFolderPar
COMMENT     (CGroupPar
COMMENT     (CParagraph 117744944 (8 0) 1 1 1 0 178)
COMMENT     (CObjectList)) "Hpy99I: 7 sites") 6 1 "NCGWCGN"
COMMENT     "NGCWGCN")
COMMENT     #543=(CRSFolderPar
COMMENT     (CFolderPar
COMMENT     (CGroupPar
COMMENT     (CParagraph 117744144 (8 0) 1 1 1 0 178)
COMMENT     (CObjectList)) "HpyAV: 28 sites") 11 10
COMMENT     "CCTTCNNNNNNN" "GGAAGNNNNNNN")
COMMENT     #544=(CRSFolderPar
COMMENT     (CFolderPar
COMMENT     (CGroupPar
COMMENT     (CParagraph 117744240 (8 0) 1 1 1 0 178)
COMMENT     (CObjectList)) "HpyCH4I: 26 sites") 3 1 "CATG"
COMMENT     "GTAC")
COMMENT     #545=(CRSFolderPar
COMMENT     (CFolderPar
COMMENT     (CGroupPar
COMMENT     (CParagraph 116636528 (8 0) 1 1 1 0 178)
COMMENT     (CObjectList)) "HpyCH4III: 14 sites") 3 2 "ACNGT"
COMMENT     "TGNCA")
COMMENT     #546=(CRSFolderPar
COMMENT     (CFolderPar
COMMENT     (CGroupPar
COMMENT     (CParagraph 116637888 (8 0) 1 1 1 0 178)
COMMENT     (CObjectList)) "HpyCH4IV: 19 sites") 1 3 "ACGT"
COMMENT     "TGCA")
COMMENT     #547=(CRSFolderPar
COMMENT     (CFolderPar
COMMENT     (CGroupPar
COMMENT     (CParagraph 116637848 (8 0) 1 1 1 0 178)
COMMENT     (CObjectList)) "HpyCH4V: 25 sites") 2 2 "TGCA"
COMMENT     "ACGT")
COMMENT     #548=(CRSFolderPar
COMMENT     (CFolderPar
COMMENT     (CGroupPar
COMMENT     (CParagraph 116637568 (8 0) 1 1 1 0 178)
COMMENT     (CObjectList)) "HpyF10VI: 38 sites") 8 3
COMMENT     "GCNNNNNNNGC" "CGNNNNNNNCG")
COMMENT     #549=(CRSFolderPar
COMMENT     (CFolderPar
COMMENT     (CGroupPar
COMMENT     (CParagraph 116637048 (8 0) 1 1 1 0 178)
COMMENT     (CObjectList)) "KasI: 6 sites") 1 5 "GGCGCC"
COMMENT     "CCGCGG")
COMMENT     #550=(CRSFolderPar
COMMENT     (CFolderPar
COMMENT     (CGroupPar
COMMENT     (CParagraph 117744272 (8 0) 1 1 1 0 178)
COMMENT     (CObjectList)) "KpnI: 2 sites") 5 1 "GGTACC"
COMMENT     "CCATGG")
COMMENT     #551=(CRSFolderPar
COMMENT     (CFolderPar
COMMENT     (CGroupPar
COMMENT     (CParagraph 117744304 (8 0) 1 1 1 0 178)
COMMENT     (CObjectList)) "LpnI: 13 sites") 3 3 "RGCGCY"
COMMENT     "YCGCGR")
COMMENT     #552=(CRSFolderPar
COMMENT     (CFolderPar
COMMENT     (CGroupPar
COMMENT     (CParagraph 117745520 (8 0) 1 1 1 0 178)
COMMENT     (CObjectList)) "MaeIII: 24 sites") 1 6 "NGTNACN"
COMMENT     "NCANTGN")
COMMENT     #553=(CRSFolderPar
COMMENT     (CFolderPar
COMMENT     (CGroupPar
COMMENT     (CParagraph 117745104 (8 0) 1 1 1 0 178)
COMMENT     (CObjectList)) "MboI: 26 sites") 1 5 "NGATCN"
COMMENT     "NCTAGN")
COMMENT     #554=(CRSFolderPar
COMMENT     (CFolderPar
COMMENT     (CGroupPar
COMMENT     (CParagraph 117745392 (8 0) 1 1 1 0 178)
COMMENT     (CObjectList)) "MboII: 19 sites") 13 12
COMMENT     "GAAGANNNNNNNNN" "CTTCTNNNNNNNNN")
COMMENT     #555=(CRSFolderPar
COMMENT     (CFolderPar
COMMENT     (CGroupPar
COMMENT     (CParagraph 117745296 (8 0) 1 1 1 0 178)
COMMENT     (CObjectList)) "MfeI: 0 sites") 1 5 "CAATTG"
COMMENT     "GTTAAC")
COMMENT     #556=(CRSFolderPar
COMMENT     (CFolderPar
COMMENT     (CGroupPar
COMMENT     (CParagraph 117745232 (8 0) 1 1 1 0 178)
COMMENT     (CObjectList
COMMENT     #557=(CGroupPar
COMMENT     (CParagraph 0 (10 #174# 0) 1 2 2 0 180)
COMMENT     (CObjectList
COMMENT     #558=(CLinePar
COMMENT     (CParagraph 0 (1 #174# 1) 1 2 2 0
COMMENT     191) " N1: 151 " 1)))))
COMMENT     "MluI: 1 site") 1 5 "ACGCGT" "TGCGCA")
COMMENT     #559=(CRSFolderPar
COMMENT     (CFolderPar
COMMENT     (CGroupPar
COMMENT     (CParagraph 117745904 (8 0) 1 1 1 0 178)
COMMENT     (CObjectList)) "MlyI: 9 sites") 10 10
COMMENT     "GAGTCNNNNNN" "CTCAGNNNNNN")
COMMENT     #560=(CRSFolderPar
COMMENT     (CFolderPar
COMMENT     (CGroupPar
COMMENT     (CParagraph 117745744 (8 0) 1 1 1 0 178)
COMMENT     (CObjectList)) "MmeI: 8 sites") 26 24
COMMENT     "TCCRACNNNNNNNNNNNNNNNNNNNNN"
COMMENT     "AGGYTGNNNNNNNNNNNNNNNNNNNNN")
COMMENT     #561=(CRSFolderPar
COMMENT     (CFolderPar
COMMENT     (CGroupPar
COMMENT     (CParagraph 117745136 (8 0) 1 1 1 0 178)
COMMENT     (CObjectList)) "MnlI: 78 sites") 11 10
COMMENT     "CCTCNNNNNNNN" "GGAGNNNNNNNN")
COMMENT     #562=(CRSFolderPar
COMMENT     (CFolderPar
COMMENT     (CGroupPar
COMMENT     (CParagraph 117745008 (8 0) 1 1 1 0 178)
COMMENT     (CObjectList)) "MscI: 6 sites") 3 3 "TGGCCA"
COMMENT     "ACCGGT")
COMMENT     #563=(CRSFolderPar
COMMENT     (CFolderPar
COMMENT     (CGroupPar
COMMENT     (CParagraph 117745328 (8 0) 1 1 1 0 178)
COMMENT     (CObjectList)) "MseI: 26 sites") 1 3 "TTAA"
COMMENT     "AATT")
COMMENT     #564=(CRSFolderPar
COMMENT     (CFolderPar
COMMENT     (CGroupPar
COMMENT     (CParagraph 117745424 (8 0) 1 1 1 0 178)
COMMENT     (CObjectList)) "MslI: 10 sites") 5 5 "CAYNNNNRTG"
COMMENT     "GTRNNNNYAC")
COMMENT     #565=(CRSFolderPar
COMMENT     (CFolderPar
COMMENT     (CGroupPar
COMMENT     (CParagraph 117745584 (8 0) 1 1 1 0 178)
COMMENT     (CObjectList)) "MspA1I: 14 sites") 3 3 "CMGCKG"
COMMENT     "GKCGMC")
COMMENT     #566=(CRSFolderPar
COMMENT     (CFolderPar
COMMENT     (CGroupPar
COMMENT     (CParagraph 117745360 (8 0) 1 1 1 0 178)
COMMENT     (CObjectList)) "MwoI: 38 sites") 7 4
COMMENT     "GCNNNNNNNGC" "CGNNNNNNNCG")
COMMENT     #567=(CRSFolderPar
COMMENT     (CFolderPar
COMMENT     (CGroupPar
COMMENT     (CParagraph 117745456 (8 0) 1 1 1 0 178)
COMMENT     (CObjectList)) "NaeI: 4 sites") 3 3 "GCCGGC"
COMMENT     "CGGCCG")
COMMENT     #568=(CRSFolderPar
COMMENT     (CFolderPar
COMMENT     (CGroupPar
COMMENT     (CParagraph 117745040 (8 0) 1 1 1 0 178)
COMMENT     (CObjectList)) "NarI: 6 sites") 2 4 "GGCGCC"
COMMENT     "CCGCGG")
COMMENT     #569=(CRSFolderPar
COMMENT     (CFolderPar
COMMENT     (CGroupPar
COMMENT     (CParagraph 117745776 (8 0) 1 1 1 0 178)
COMMENT     (CObjectList)) "NciI: 21 sites") 2 3 "CCSGG"
COMMENT     "GGSCC")
COMMENT     #570=(CRSFolderPar
COMMENT     (CFolderPar
COMMENT     (CGroupPar
COMMENT     (CParagraph 117740080 (8 0) 1 1 1 0 178)
COMMENT     (CObjectList)) "NcoI: 3 sites") 1 5 "CCATGG"
COMMENT     "GGTACC")
COMMENT     #571=(CRSFolderPar
COMMENT     (CFolderPar
COMMENT     (CGroupPar
COMMENT     (CParagraph 117745968 (8 0) 1 1 1 0 178)
COMMENT     (CObjectList)) "NdeI: 0 sites") 2 4 "CATATG"
COMMENT     "GTATAC")
COMMENT     #572=(CRSFolderPar
COMMENT     (CFolderPar
COMMENT     (CGroupPar
COMMENT     (CParagraph 117745808 (8 0) 1 1 1 0 178)
COMMENT     (CObjectList)) "NgoMIV: 4 sites") 1 5 "GCCGGC"
COMMENT     "CGGCCG")
COMMENT     #573=(CRSFolderPar
COMMENT     (CFolderPar
COMMENT     (CGroupPar
COMMENT     (CParagraph 117745168 (8 0) 1 1 1 0 178)
COMMENT     (CObjectList)) "NheI: 0 sites") 1 5 "GCTAGC"
COMMENT     "CGATCG")
COMMENT     #574=(CRSFolderPar
COMMENT     (CFolderPar
COMMENT     (CGroupPar
COMMENT     (CParagraph 117745872 (8 0) 1 1 1 0 178)
COMMENT     (CObjectList)) "NlaIII: 26 sites") 5 1 "NCATGN"
COMMENT     "NGTACN")
COMMENT     #575=(CRSFolderPar
COMMENT     (CFolderPar
COMMENT     (CGroupPar
COMMENT     (CParagraph 117745488 (8 0) 1 1 1 0 178)
COMMENT     (CObjectList)) "NlaIV: 47 sites") 3 3 "GGNNCC"
COMMENT     "CCNNGG")
COMMENT     #576=(CRSFolderPar
COMMENT     (CFolderPar
COMMENT     (CGroupPar
COMMENT     (CParagraph 116637168 (8 0) 1 1 1 0 178)
COMMENT     (CObjectList)) "Nli3877I: 11 sites") 5 1 "CYCGRG"
COMMENT     "GRGCYC")
COMMENT     #577=(CRSFolderPar
COMMENT     (CFolderPar
COMMENT     (CGroupPar
COMMENT     (CParagraph 116637128 (8 0) 1 1 1 0 178)
COMMENT     (CObjectList)) "NotI: 3 sites") 2 6 "GCGGCCGC"
COMMENT     "CGCCGGCG")
COMMENT     #578=(CRSFolderPar
COMMENT     (CFolderPar
COMMENT     (CGroupPar
COMMENT     (CParagraph 117745936 (8 0) 1 1 1 0 178)
COMMENT     (CObjectList
COMMENT     #579=(CGroupPar
COMMENT     (CParagraph 0 (10 #193# 0) 1 2 2 0 180)
COMMENT     (CObjectList
COMMENT     #580=(CLinePar
COMMENT     (CParagraph 0 (1 #193# 1) 1 2 2 0
COMMENT     191) " N1: 1331 " 1)))))
COMMENT     "NruI: 1 site") 3 3 "TCGCGA" "AGCGCT")
COMMENT     #581=(CRSFolderPar
COMMENT     (CFolderPar
COMMENT     (CGroupPar
COMMENT     (CParagraph 117745200 (8 0) 1 1 1 0 178)
COMMENT     (CObjectList
COMMENT     #582=(CGroupPar
COMMENT     (CParagraph 0 (10 #194# 0) 1 2 2 0 180)
COMMENT     (CObjectList
COMMENT     #583=(CLinePar
COMMENT     (CParagraph 0 (1 #194# 1) 1 2 2 0
COMMENT     191) " N1: 4166 " 1)))))
COMMENT     "NsiI: 1 site") 5 1 "ATGCAT" "TACGTA")
COMMENT     #584=(CRSFolderPar
COMMENT     (CFolderPar
COMMENT     (CGroupPar
COMMENT     (CParagraph 117745072 (8 0) 1 1 1 0 178)
COMMENT     (CObjectList)) "NspI: 5 sites") 5 1 "RCATGY"
COMMENT     "YGTACR")
COMMENT     #585=(CRSFolderPar
COMMENT     (CFolderPar
COMMENT     (CGroupPar
COMMENT     (CParagraph 117745616 (8 0) 1 1 1 0 178)
COMMENT     (CObjectList)) "PacI: 0 sites") 5 3 "TTAATTAA"
COMMENT     "AATTAATT")
COMMENT     #586=(CRSFolderPar
COMMENT     (CFolderPar
COMMENT     (CGroupPar
COMMENT     (CParagraph 117745552 (8 0) 1 1 1 0 178)
COMMENT     (CObjectList
COMMENT     #587=(CGroupPar
COMMENT     (CParagraph 0 (10 #197# 0) 1 2 2 0 180)
COMMENT     (CObjectList
COMMENT     #588=(CLinePar
COMMENT     (CParagraph 0 (1 #197# 1) 1 2 2 0
COMMENT     191) " N1: 7096 " 1)))))
COMMENT     "PciI: 1 site") 1 5 "ACATGT" "TGTACA")
COMMENT     #589=(CRSFolderPar
COMMENT     (CFolderPar
COMMENT     (CGroupPar
COMMENT     (CParagraph 117745648 (8 0) 1 1 1 0 178)
COMMENT     (CObjectList)) "PflMI: 5 sites") 7 4
COMMENT     "CCANNNNNTGG" "GGTNNNNNACC")
COMMENT     #590=(CRSFolderPar
COMMENT     (CFolderPar
COMMENT     (CGroupPar
COMMENT     (CParagraph 117745840 (8 0) 1 1 1 0 178)
COMMENT     (CObjectList)) "PfoI: 3 sites") 1 6 "TCCNGGA"
COMMENT     "AGGNCCT")
COMMENT     #591=(CRSFolderPar
COMMENT     (CFolderPar
COMMENT     (CGroupPar
COMMENT     (CParagraph 117745264 (8 0) 1 1 1 0 178)
COMMENT     (CObjectList)) "PleI: 9 sites") 9 10
COMMENT     "GAGTCNNNNNN" "CTCAGNNNNNN")
COMMENT     #592=(CRSFolderPar
COMMENT     (CFolderPar
COMMENT     (CGroupPar
COMMENT     (CParagraph 117744976 (8 0) 1 1 1 0 178)
COMMENT     (CObjectList)) "PmeI: 0 sites") 4 4 "GTTTAAAC"
COMMENT     "CAAATTTG")
COMMENT     #593=(CRSFolderPar
COMMENT     (CFolderPar
COMMENT     (CGroupPar
COMMENT     (CParagraph 117745680 (8 0) 1 1 1 0 178)
COMMENT     (CObjectList)) "PmlI: 2 sites") 3 3 "CACGTG"
COMMENT     "GTGCAC")
COMMENT     #594=(CRSFolderPar
COMMENT     (CFolderPar
COMMENT     (CGroupPar
COMMENT     (CParagraph 117745712 (8 0) 1 1 1 0 178)
COMMENT     (CObjectList)) "PpiI: 6 sites") 25 20
COMMENT     "GAACNNNNNCTCNNNNNNNNNNNNNN"
COMMENT     "CTTGNNNNNGAGNNNNNNNNNNNNNN")
COMMENT     #595=(CRSFolderPar
COMMENT     (CFolderPar
COMMENT     (CGroupPar
COMMENT     (CParagraph 117746384 (8 0) 1 1 1 0 178)
COMMENT     (CObjectList
COMMENT     #596=(CGroupPar
COMMENT     (CParagraph 0 (10 #204# 0) 1 2 2 0 180)
COMMENT     (CObjectList
COMMENT     #597=(CLinePar
COMMENT     (CParagraph 0 (1 #204# 1) 1 2 2 0
COMMENT     191) " N1: 4162 " 1)))))
COMMENT     "Ppu10I: 1 site") 1 5 "ATGCAT" "TACGTA")
COMMENT     #598=(CRSFolderPar
COMMENT     (CFolderPar
COMMENT     (CGroupPar
COMMENT     (CParagraph 117746800 (8 0) 1 1 1 0 178)
COMMENT     (CObjectList
COMMENT     #599=(CGroupPar
COMMENT     (CParagraph 0 (10 #205# 0) 1 2 2 0 180)
COMMENT     (CObjectList
COMMENT     #600=(CLinePar
COMMENT     (CParagraph 0 (1 #205# 1) 1 2 2 0
COMMENT     191) " N1: 1307 " 1)))))
COMMENT     "PpuMI: 1 site") 2 5 "RGGWCCY" "YCCWGGR")
COMMENT     #601=(CRSFolderPar
COMMENT     (CFolderPar
COMMENT     (CGroupPar
COMMENT     (CParagraph 117746896 (8 0) 1 1 1 0 178)
COMMENT     (CObjectList)) "PshAI: 0 sites") 5 5 "GACNNNNGTC"
COMMENT     "CTGNNNNCAG")
COMMENT     #602=(CRSFolderPar
COMMENT     (CFolderPar
COMMENT     (CGroupPar
COMMENT     (CParagraph 117746672 (8 0) 1 1 1 0 178)
COMMENT     (CObjectList
COMMENT     #603=(CGroupPar
COMMENT     (CParagraph 0 (10 #207# 0) 1 2 2 0 180)
COMMENT     (CObjectList
COMMENT     #604=(CLinePar
COMMENT     (CParagraph 0 (1 #207# 1) 1 2 2 0
COMMENT     191) " N1: 4937 " 1)))))
COMMENT     "PsiI: 1 site") 3 3 "TTATAA" "AATATT")
COMMENT     #605=(CRSFolderPar
COMMENT     (CFolderPar
COMMENT     (CGroupPar
COMMENT     (CParagraph 117746192 (8 0) 1 1 1 0 178)
COMMENT     (CObjectList)) "Psp03I: 10 sites") 4 1 "GGWCC"
COMMENT     "CCWGG")
COMMENT     #606=(CRSFolderPar
COMMENT     (CFolderPar
COMMENT     (CGroupPar
COMMENT     (CParagraph 117746704 (8 0) 1 1 1 0 178)
COMMENT     (CObjectList)) "PspGI: 35 sites") 1 6 "NCCWGGN"
COMMENT     "NGGWCCN")
COMMENT     #607=(CRSFolderPar
COMMENT     (CFolderPar
COMMENT     (CGroupPar
COMMENT     (CParagraph 117746224 (8 0) 1 1 1 0 178)
COMMENT     (CObjectList)) "PspOMI: 6 sites") 1 5 "GGGCCC"
COMMENT     "CCCGGG")
COMMENT     #608=(CRSFolderPar
COMMENT     (CFolderPar
COMMENT     (CGroupPar
COMMENT     (CParagraph 117746256 (8 0) 1 1 1 0 178)
COMMENT     (CObjectList
COMMENT     #609=(CGroupPar
COMMENT     (CParagraph 0 (10 #211# 0) 1 2 2 0 180)
COMMENT     (CObjectList
COMMENT     #610=(CLinePar
COMMENT     (CParagraph 0 (1 #211# 1) 1 2 2 0
COMMENT     191) " N1: 315 " 1)))))
COMMENT     "PsrI: 1 site") 25 20 "GAACNNNNNNTACNNNNNNNNNNNNN"
COMMENT     "CTTGNNNNNNATGNNNNNNNNNNNNN")
COMMENT     #611=(CRSFolderPar
COMMENT     (CFolderPar
COMMENT     (CGroupPar
COMMENT     (CParagraph 117746928 (8 0) 1 1 1 0 178)
COMMENT     (CObjectList)) "PssI: 13 sites") 5 2 "RGGNCCY"
COMMENT     "YCCNGGR")
COMMENT     #612=(CRSFolderPar
COMMENT     (CFolderPar
COMMENT     (CGroupPar
COMMENT     (CParagraph 117740784 (8 0) 1 1 1 0 178)
COMMENT     (CObjectList)) "PstI: 3 sites") 5 1 "CTGCAG"
COMMENT     "GACGTC")
COMMENT     #613=(CRSFolderPar
COMMENT     (CFolderPar
COMMENT     (CGroupPar
COMMENT     (CParagraph 117746960 (8 0) 1 1 1 0 178)
COMMENT     (CObjectList
COMMENT     #614=(CGroupPar
COMMENT     (CParagraph 0 (10 #213# 0) 1 2 2 0 180)
COMMENT     (CObjectList
COMMENT     #615=(CLinePar
COMMENT     (CParagraph 0 (1 #213# 1) 1 2 2 0
COMMENT     191) " N1: 5839 " 1)))))
COMMENT     "PvuI: 1 site") 4 2 "CGATCG" "GCTAGC")
COMMENT     #616=(CRSFolderPar
COMMENT     (CFolderPar
COMMENT     (CGroupPar
COMMENT     (CParagraph 117746608 (8 0) 1 1 1 0 178)
COMMENT     (CObjectList)) "PvuII: 6 sites") 3 3 "CAGCTG"
COMMENT     "GTCGAC")
COMMENT     #617=(CRSFolderPar
COMMENT     (CFolderPar
COMMENT     (CGroupPar
COMMENT     (CParagraph 117746032 (8 0) 1 1 1 0 178)
COMMENT     (CObjectList)) "RleAI: 4 sites") 18 15
COMMENT     "CCCACANNNNNNNNNNNNN" "GGGTGTNNNNNNNNNNNNN")
COMMENT     #618=(CRSFolderPar
COMMENT     (CFolderPar
COMMENT     (CGroupPar
COMMENT     (CParagraph 117746288 (8 0) 1 1 1 0 178)
COMMENT     (CObjectList)) "RsaI: 15 sites") 2 2 "GTAC"
COMMENT     "CATG")
COMMENT     #619=(CRSFolderPar
COMMENT     (CFolderPar
COMMENT     (CGroupPar
COMMENT     (CParagraph 117746576 (8 0) 1 1 1 0 178)
COMMENT     (CObjectList
COMMENT     #620=(CGroupPar
COMMENT     (CParagraph 0 (10 #217# 0) 1 2 2 0 180)
COMMENT     (CObjectList
COMMENT     #621=(CLinePar
COMMENT     (CParagraph 0 (1 #217# 1) 1 2 2 0
COMMENT     191) " N1: 4349 " 1)))))
COMMENT     "RsrII: 1 site") 2 5 "CGGWCCG" "GCCWGGC")
COMMENT     #622=(CRSFolderPar
COMMENT     (CFolderPar
COMMENT     (CGroupPar
COMMENT     (CParagraph 117746320 (8 0) 1 1 1 0 178)
COMMENT     (CObjectList)) "SacI: 0 sites") 5 1 "GAGCTC"
COMMENT     "CTCGAG")
COMMENT     #623=(CRSFolderPar
COMMENT     (CFolderPar
COMMENT     (CGroupPar
COMMENT     (CParagraph 117746832 (8 0) 1 1 1 0 178)
COMMENT     (CObjectList)) "SacII: 2 sites") 4 2 "CCGCGG"
COMMENT     "GGCGCC")
COMMENT     #624=(CRSFolderPar
COMMENT     (CFolderPar
COMMENT     (CGroupPar
COMMENT     (CParagraph 117746640 (8 0) 1 1 1 0 178)
COMMENT     (CObjectList)) "SalI: 0 sites") 1 5 "GTCGAC"
COMMENT     "CAGCTG")
COMMENT     #625=(CRSFolderPar
COMMENT     (CFolderPar
COMMENT     (CGroupPar
COMMENT     (CParagraph 117746448 (8 0) 1 1 1 0 178)
COMMENT     (CObjectList)) "SanDI: 0 sites") 2 5 "GGGWCCC"
COMMENT     "CCCWGGG")
COMMENT     #626=(CRSFolderPar
COMMENT     (CFolderPar
COMMENT     (CGroupPar
COMMENT     (CParagraph 117746352 (8 0) 1 1 1 0 178)
COMMENT     (CObjectList
COMMENT     #627=(CGroupPar
COMMENT     (CParagraph 0 (10 #222# 0) 1 2 2 0 180)
COMMENT     (CObjectList
COMMENT     #628=(CLinePar
COMMENT     (CParagraph 0 (1 #222# 1) 1 2 2 0
COMMENT     191)
COMMENT     " N1: 1067 (on complementary strand)"
COMMENT     1))))) "SapI: 1 site") 8 11
COMMENT     "GCTCTTCNNNNN" "CGAGAAGNNNNN")
COMMENT     #629=(CRSFolderPar
COMMENT     (CFolderPar
COMMENT     (CGroupPar
COMMENT     (CParagraph 117746768 (8 0) 1 1 1 0 178)
COMMENT     (CObjectList)) "Sau96I: 45 sites") 1 4 "GGNCC"
COMMENT     "CCNGG")
COMMENT     #630=(CRSFolderPar
COMMENT     (CFolderPar
COMMENT     (CGroupPar
COMMENT     (CParagraph 117746416 (8 0) 1 1 1 0 178)
COMMENT     (CObjectList)) "SbfI: 2 sites") 6 2 "CCTGCAGG"
COMMENT     "GGACGTCC")
COMMENT     #631=(CRSFolderPar
COMMENT     (CFolderPar
COMMENT     (CGroupPar
COMMENT     (CParagraph 117746992 (8 0) 1 1 1 0 178)
COMMENT     (CObjectList
COMMENT     #632=(CGroupPar
COMMENT     (CParagraph 0 (10 #225# 0) 1 2 2 0 180)
COMMENT     (CObjectList
COMMENT     #633=(CLinePar
COMMENT     (CParagraph 0 (1 #225# 1) 1 2 2 0
COMMENT     191) " N1: 5727 " 1)))))
COMMENT     "ScaI: 1 site") 3 3 "AGTACT" "TCATGA")
COMMENT     #634=(CRSFolderPar
COMMENT     (CFolderPar
COMMENT     (CGroupPar
COMMENT     (CParagraph 117746480 (8 0) 1 1 1 0 178)
COMMENT     (CObjectList
COMMENT     #635=(CGroupPar
COMMENT     (CParagraph 0 (10 #226# 0) 1 2 2 0 180)
COMMENT     (CObjectList
COMMENT     #636=(CLinePar
COMMENT     (CParagraph 0 (1 #226# 1) 1 2 2 0
COMMENT     191) " N1: 3836 " 1)))))
COMMENT     "SciI: 1 site") 3 3 "CTCGAG" "GAGCTC")
COMMENT     #637=(CRSFolderPar
COMMENT     (CFolderPar
COMMENT     (CGroupPar
COMMENT     (CParagraph 117746736 (8 0) 1 1 1 0 178)
COMMENT     (CObjectList)) "ScrFI: 56 sites") 2 3 "CCNGG"
COMMENT     "GGNCC")
COMMENT     #638=(CRSFolderPar
COMMENT     (CFolderPar
COMMENT     (CGroupPar
COMMENT     (CParagraph 117746512 (8 0) 1 1 1 0 178)
COMMENT     (CObjectList)) "SelI: 24 sites") 1 5 "NCGCGN"
COMMENT     "NGCGCN")
COMMENT     #639=(CRSFolderPar
COMMENT     (CFolderPar
COMMENT     (CGroupPar
COMMENT     (CParagraph 117746544 (8 0) 1 1 1 0 178)
COMMENT     (CObjectList)) "SexAI: 0 sites") 1 6 "ACCWGGT"
COMMENT     "TGGWCCA")
COMMENT     #640=(CRSFolderPar
COMMENT     (CFolderPar
COMMENT     (CGroupPar
COMMENT     (CParagraph 117746864 (8 0) 1 1 1 0 178)
COMMENT     (CObjectList)) "SfaNI: 15 sites") 10 14
COMMENT     "GCATCNNNNNNNNNN" "CGTAGNNNNNNNNNN")
COMMENT     #641=(CRSFolderPar
COMMENT     (CFolderPar
COMMENT     (CGroupPar
COMMENT     (CParagraph 117746000 (8 0) 1 1 1 0 178)
COMMENT     (CObjectList)) "SfcI: 9 sites") 1 5 "CTRYAG"
COMMENT     "GAYRTC")
COMMENT     #642=(CRSFolderPar
COMMENT     (CFolderPar
COMMENT     (CGroupPar
COMMENT     (CParagraph 117746064 (8 0) 1 1 1 0 178)
COMMENT     (CObjectList
COMMENT     #643=(CGroupPar
COMMENT     (CParagraph 0 (10 #232# 0) 1 2 2 0 180)
COMMENT     (CObjectList
COMMENT     #644=(CLinePar
COMMENT     (CParagraph 0 (1 #232# 1) 1 2 2 0
COMMENT     191) " N1: 2082 " 1)))))
COMMENT     "SfiI: 1 site") 8 5 "GGCCNNNNNGGCC"
COMMENT     "CCGGNNNNNCCGG")
COMMENT     #645=(CRSFolderPar
COMMENT     (CFolderPar
COMMENT     (CGroupPar
COMMENT     (CParagraph 117746096 (8 0) 1 1 1 0 178)
COMMENT     (CObjectList)) "SfoI: 6 sites") 3 3 "GGCGCC"
COMMENT     "CCGCGG")
COMMENT     #646=(CRSFolderPar
COMMENT     (CFolderPar
COMMENT     (CGroupPar
COMMENT     (CParagraph 117746128 (8 0) 1 1 1 0 178)
COMMENT     (CObjectList
COMMENT     #647=(CGroupPar
COMMENT     (CParagraph 0 (10 #234# 0) 1 2 2 0 180)
COMMENT     (CObjectList
COMMENT     #648=(CLinePar
COMMENT     (CParagraph 0 (1 #234# 1) 1 2 2 0
COMMENT     191) " N1: 3150 " 1)))))
COMMENT     "SgrAI: 1 site") 2 6 "CRCCGGYG" "GYGGCCRC")
COMMENT     #649=(CRSFolderPar
COMMENT     (CFolderPar
COMMENT     (CGroupPar
COMMENT     (CParagraph 117746160 (8 0) 1 1 1 0 178)
COMMENT     (CObjectList)) "SimI: 11 sites") 2 5 "GGGTCN"
COMMENT     "CCCAGN")
COMMENT     #650=(CRSFolderPar
COMMENT     (CFolderPar
COMMENT     (CGroupPar
COMMENT     (CParagraph 117740144 (8 0) 1 1 1 0 178)
COMMENT     (CObjectList)) "SmaI: 5 sites") 3 3 "CCCGGG"
COMMENT     "GGGCCC")
COMMENT     #651=(CRSFolderPar
COMMENT     (CFolderPar
COMMENT     (CGroupPar
COMMENT     (CParagraph 117747952 (8 0) 1 1 1 0 178)
COMMENT     (CObjectList)) "SmlI: 6 sites") 1 5 "CTYRAG"
COMMENT     "GARYTC")
COMMENT     #652=(CRSFolderPar
COMMENT     (CFolderPar
COMMENT     (CGroupPar
COMMENT     (CParagraph 117747984 (8 0) 1 1 1 0 178)
COMMENT     (CObjectList)) "SnaBI: 0 sites") 3 3 "TACGTA"
COMMENT     "ATGCAT")
COMMENT     #653=(CRSFolderPar
COMMENT     (CFolderPar
COMMENT     (CGroupPar
COMMENT     (CParagraph 117748016 (8 0) 1 1 1 0 178)
COMMENT     (CObjectList)) "SpeI: 0 sites") 1 5 "ACTAGT"
COMMENT     "TGATCA")
COMMENT     #654=(CRSFolderPar
COMMENT     (CFolderPar
COMMENT     (CGroupPar
COMMENT     (CParagraph 117747696 (8 0) 1 1 1 0 178)
COMMENT     (CObjectList)) "SphI: 2 sites") 5 1 "GCATGC"
COMMENT     "CGTACG")
COMMENT     #655=(CRSFolderPar
COMMENT     (CFolderPar
COMMENT     (CGroupPar
COMMENT     (CParagraph 117747408 (8 0) 1 1 1 0 178)
COMMENT     (CObjectList)) "SrfI: 4 sites") 4 4 "GCCCGGGC"
COMMENT     "CGGGCCCG")
COMMENT     #656=(CRSFolderPar
COMMENT     (CFolderPar
COMMENT     (CGroupPar
COMMENT     (CParagraph 117747920 (8 0) 1 1 1 0 178)
COMMENT     (CObjectList)) "Sse232I: 0 sites") 2 6 "CGCCGGCG"
COMMENT     "GCGGCCGC")
COMMENT     #657=(CRSFolderPar
COMMENT     (CFolderPar
COMMENT     (CGroupPar
COMMENT     (CParagraph 116637448 (8 0) 1 1 1 0 178)
COMMENT     (CObjectList)) "Sse8647I: 0 sites") 2 5 "AGGWCCT"
COMMENT     "TCCWGGA")
COMMENT     #658=(CRSFolderPar
COMMENT     (CFolderPar
COMMENT     (CGroupPar
COMMENT     (CParagraph 116636688 (8 0) 1 1 1 0 178)
COMMENT     (CObjectList)) "SspD5I: 22 sites") 13 13
COMMENT     "GGTGANNNNNNNNN" "CCACTNNNNNNNNN")
COMMENT     #659=(CRSFolderPar
COMMENT     (CFolderPar
COMMENT     (CGroupPar
COMMENT     (CParagraph 117747152 (8 0) 1 1 1 0 178)
COMMENT     (CObjectList)) "SspI: 3 sites") 3 3 "AATATT"
COMMENT     "TTATAA")
COMMENT     #660=(CRSFolderPar
COMMENT     (CFolderPar
COMMENT     (CGroupPar
COMMENT     (CParagraph 117747056 (8 0) 1 1 1 0 178)
COMMENT     (CObjectList)) "Sth132I: 67 sites") 8 12
COMMENT     "CCCGNNNNNNNNN" "GGGCNNNNNNNNN")
COMMENT     #661=(CRSFolderPar
COMMENT     (CFolderPar
COMMENT     (CGroupPar
COMMENT     (CParagraph 117747728 (8 0) 1 1 1 0 178)
COMMENT     (CObjectList)) "StsI: 16 sites") 15 19
COMMENT     "GGATGNNNNNNNNNNNNNNN" "CCTACNNNNNNNNNNNNNNN")
COMMENT     #662=(CRSFolderPar
COMMENT     (CFolderPar
COMMENT     (CGroupPar
COMMENT     (CParagraph 117747280 (8 0) 1 1 1 0 178)
COMMENT     (CObjectList
COMMENT     #663=(CGroupPar
COMMENT     (CParagraph 0 (10 #247# 0) 1 2 2 0 180)
COMMENT     (CObjectList
COMMENT     #664=(CLinePar
COMMENT     (CParagraph 0 (1 #247# 1) 1 2 2 0
COMMENT     191) " N1: 588 " 1)))))
COMMENT     "StuI: 1 site") 3 3 "AGGCCT" "TCCGGA")
COMMENT     #665=(CRSFolderPar
COMMENT     (CFolderPar
COMMENT     (CGroupPar
COMMENT     (CParagraph 117747088 (8 0) 1 1 1 0 178)
COMMENT     (CObjectList)) "StyD4I: 56 sites") 1 6 "NCCNGGN"
COMMENT     "NGGNCCN")
COMMENT     #666=(CRSFolderPar
COMMENT     (CFolderPar
COMMENT     (CGroupPar
COMMENT     (CParagraph 117747024 (8 0) 1 1 1 0 178)
COMMENT     (CObjectList)) "StyI: 8 sites") 1 5 "CCWWGG"
COMMENT     "GGWWCC")
COMMENT     #667=(CRSFolderPar
COMMENT     (CFolderPar
COMMENT     (CGroupPar
COMMENT     (CParagraph 117747536 (8 0) 1 1 1 0 178)
COMMENT     (CObjectList)) "SwaI: 0 sites") 4 4 "ATTTAAAT"
COMMENT     "TAAATTTA")
COMMENT     #668=(CRSFolderPar
COMMENT     (CFolderPar
COMMENT     (CGroupPar
COMMENT     (CParagraph 117747600 (8 0) 1 1 1 0 178)
COMMENT     (CObjectList)) "TaiI: 19 sites") 5 1 "NACGTN"
COMMENT     "NTGCAN")
COMMENT     #669=(CRSFolderPar
COMMENT     (CFolderPar
COMMENT     (CGroupPar
COMMENT     (CParagraph 117747344 (8 0) 1 1 1 0 178)
COMMENT     (CObjectList)) "TaqI: 12 sites") 1 3 "TCGA"
COMMENT     "AGCT")
COMMENT     #670=(CRSFolderPar
COMMENT     (CFolderPar
COMMENT     (CGroupPar
COMMENT     (CParagraph 117747248 (8 0) 1 1 1 0 178)
COMMENT     (CObjectList)) "TaqII: 3 sites") 17 15
COMMENT     "GACCGANNNNNNNNNNNN" "CTGGCTNNNNNNNNNNNN")
COMMENT     #671=(CRSFolderPar
COMMENT     (CFolderPar
COMMENT     (CGroupPar
COMMENT     (CParagraph 117747440 (8 0) 1 1 1 0 178)
COMMENT     (CObjectList)) "TatI: 5 sites") 1 5 "WGTACW"
COMMENT     "WCATGW")
COMMENT     #672=(CRSFolderPar
COMMENT     (CFolderPar
COMMENT     (CGroupPar
COMMENT     (CParagraph 117747120 (8 0) 1 1 1 0 178)
COMMENT     (CObjectList)) "TauI: 25 sites") 4 1 "GCSGC"
COMMENT     "CGSCG")
COMMENT     #673=(CRSFolderPar
COMMENT     (CFolderPar
COMMENT     (CGroupPar
COMMENT     (CParagraph 117747856 (8 0) 1 1 1 0 178)
COMMENT     (CObjectList)) "TfiI: 4 sites") 1 4 "GAWTC"
COMMENT     "CTWAG")
COMMENT     #674=(CRSFolderPar
COMMENT     (CFolderPar
COMMENT     (CGroupPar
COMMENT     (CParagraph 117747472 (8 0) 1 1 1 0 178)
COMMENT     (CObjectList)) "TseI: 23 sites") 1 4 "GCWGC"
COMMENT     "CGWCG")
COMMENT     #675=(CRSFolderPar
COMMENT     (CFolderPar
COMMENT     (CGroupPar
COMMENT     (CParagraph 117747888 (8 0) 1 1 1 0 178)
COMMENT     (CObjectList)) "Tsp45I: 12 sites") 1 6 "NGTSACN"
COMMENT     "NCASTGN")
COMMENT     #676=(CRSFolderPar
COMMENT     (CFolderPar
COMMENT     (CGroupPar
COMMENT     (CParagraph 117747632 (8 0) 1 1 1 0 178)
COMMENT     (CObjectList)) "Tsp509I: 17 sites") 1 5 "NAATTN"
COMMENT     "NTTAAN")
COMMENT     #677=(CRSFolderPar
COMMENT     (CFolderPar
COMMENT     (CGroupPar
COMMENT     (CParagraph 117747504 (8 0) 1 1 1 0 178)
COMMENT     (CObjectList)) "TspDTI: 13 sites") 16 14
COMMENT     "ATGAANNNNNNNNNNNN" "TACTTNNNNNNNNNNNN")
COMMENT     #678=(CRSFolderPar
COMMENT     (CFolderPar
COMMENT     (CGroupPar
COMMENT     (CParagraph 117747568 (8 0) 1 1 1 0 178)
COMMENT     (CObjectList)) "TspGWI: 6 sites") 16 14
COMMENT     "ACGGANNNNNNNNNNNN" "TGCCTNNNNNNNNNNNN")
COMMENT     #679=(CRSFolderPar
COMMENT     (CFolderPar
COMMENT     (CGroupPar
COMMENT     (CParagraph 117747664 (8 0) 1 1 1 0 178)
COMMENT     (CObjectList)) "TspRI: 26 sites") 10 1
COMMENT     "NNNCASTGNNN" "NNNGTSACNNN")
COMMENT     #680=(CRSFolderPar
COMMENT     (CFolderPar
COMMENT     (CGroupPar
COMMENT     (CParagraph 117747184 (8 0) 1 1 1 0 178)
COMMENT     (CObjectList
COMMENT     #681=(CGroupPar
COMMENT     (CParagraph 0 (10 #263# 0) 1 2 2 0 180)
COMMENT     (CObjectList
COMMENT     #682=(CLinePar
COMMENT     (CParagraph 0 (1 #263# 1) 1 2 2 0
COMMENT     191) " N1: 643 " 1)))))
COMMENT     "Tth111I: 1 site") 4 5 "GACNNNGTC" "CTGNNNCAG")
COMMENT     #683=(CRSFolderPar
COMMENT     (CFolderPar
COMMENT     (CGroupPar
COMMENT     (CParagraph 116637928 (8 0) 1 1 1 0 178)
COMMENT     (CObjectList)) "Tth111II: 9 sites") 17 15
COMMENT     "CAARCANNNNNNNNNNNN" "GTTYGTNNNNNNNNNNNN")
COMMENT     #684=(CRSFolderPar
COMMENT     (CFolderPar
COMMENT     (CGroupPar
COMMENT     (CParagraph 116636728 (8 0) 1 1 1 0 178)
COMMENT     (CObjectList)) "UnbI: 45 sites") 1 6 "NGGNCCN"
COMMENT     "NCCNGGN")
COMMENT     #685=(CRSFolderPar
COMMENT     (CFolderPar
COMMENT     (CGroupPar
COMMENT     (CParagraph 117747760 (8 0) 1 1 1 0 178)
COMMENT     (CObjectList)) "UthSI: 5 sites") 2 4 "CCCGGG"
COMMENT     "GGGCCC")
COMMENT     #686=(CRSFolderPar
COMMENT     (CFolderPar
COMMENT     (CGroupPar
COMMENT     (CParagraph 116636768 (8 0) 1 1 1 0 178)
COMMENT     (CObjectList)) "VpaK11AI: 10 sites") 1 6
COMMENT     "NGGWCCN" "NCCWGGN")
COMMENT     #687=(CRSFolderPar
COMMENT     (CFolderPar
COMMENT     (CGroupPar
COMMENT     (CParagraph 116636808 (8 0) 1 1 1 0 178)
COMMENT     (CObjectList)) "XbaI: 2 sites") 1 5 "TCTAGA"
COMMENT     "AGATCT")
COMMENT     #688=(CRSFolderPar
COMMENT     (CFolderPar
COMMENT     (CGroupPar
COMMENT     (CParagraph 117747216 (8 0) 1 1 1 0 178)
COMMENT     (CObjectList)) "XcmI: 2 sites") 8 7
COMMENT     "CCANNNNNNNNNTGG" "GGTNNNNNNNNNACC")
COMMENT     #689=(CRSFolderPar
COMMENT     (CFolderPar
COMMENT     (CGroupPar
COMMENT     (CParagraph 117747792 (8 0) 1 1 1 0 178)
COMMENT     (CObjectList
COMMENT     #690=(CGroupPar
COMMENT     (CParagraph 0 (10 #270# 0) 1 2 2 0 180)
COMMENT     (CObjectList
COMMENT     #691=(CLinePar
COMMENT     (CParagraph 0 (1 #270# 1) 1 2 2 0
COMMENT     191) " N1: 3834 " 1)))))
COMMENT     "XhoI: 1 site") 1 5 "CTCGAG" "GAGCTC")
COMMENT     #692=(CRSFolderPar
COMMENT     (CFolderPar
COMMENT     (CGroupPar
COMMENT     (CParagraph 117740816 (8 0) 1 1 1 0 178)
COMMENT     (CObjectList)) "XmaI: 5 sites") 1 5 "CCCGGG"
COMMENT     "GGGCCC")
COMMENT     #693=(CRSFolderPar
COMMENT     (CFolderPar
COMMENT     (CGroupPar
COMMENT     (CParagraph 117747312 (8 0) 1 1 1 0 178)
COMMENT     (CObjectList
COMMENT     #694=(CGroupPar
COMMENT     (CParagraph 0 (10 #271# 0) 1 2 2 0 180)
COMMENT     (CObjectList
COMMENT     #695=(CLinePar
COMMENT     (CParagraph 0 (1 #271# 1) 1 2 2 0
COMMENT     191) " N1: 5608 " 1)))))
COMMENT     "XmnI: 1 site") 5 5 "GAANNNNTTC" "CTTNNNNAAG")
COMMENT     #696=(CRSFolderPar
COMMENT     (CFolderPar
COMMENT     (CGroupPar
COMMENT     (CParagraph 117747824 (8 0) 1 1 1 0 178)
COMMENT     (CObjectList)) "ZraI: 2 sites") 3 3 "GACGTC"
COMMENT     "CTGCAG")))
COMMENT     "Restriction/Methylation Map: (no less than 1 site) and (no more
            than 1 site)"))))
COMMENT     (CGraphView
COMMENT     (CWStyleSheet
COMMENT     (CObjectList
COMMENT     #697=(CWidgetStyle "RSite Label" 1 (LOGPEN 0 0 13408563) 1 0 1
COMMENT     (LOGFONT 0 0 0 0 400 0 0 0 0 3 2 1 18 "Georgia") 0.555556 0 1 5
COMMENT     "@N (@S)" 0)
COMMENT     #698=(CWidgetStyle "Signal Label" 1 (LOGPEN 0 0 0) 1 0 1
COMMENT     (LOGFONT 0 0 0 0 700 0 0 0 0 3 2 1 34 "Arial") 0.666667 0 1 1
COMMENT     "@N" 0)
COMMENT     #699=(CWidgetStyle "Molecule Label 2" 0 0 1
COMMENT     (LOGFONT 0 0 0 0 400 0 0 0 0 3 2 1 18 "Georgia") 0.555556 0 1 16
COMMENT     "@L bp" 0)
COMMENT     #700=(CWidgetStyle "Molecule Label 1" 0 0 1
COMMENT     (LOGFONT 0 0 0 0 400 0 0 0 0 3 2 1 34 "Verdana") 0.833333 0 1 1
COMMENT     "@N" 0)
COMMENT     #701=(CWidgetStyle "Shape 3" 1 (LOGPEN 0 0 3355545) 1 1
COMMENT     (LOGBRUSH 0 6724095 0) 0 0 1 (LOGSHAPE 9 1 0.8 1.8 0))
COMMENT     #702=(CWidgetStyle "Shape 1" 1 (LOGPEN 0 0 6723840) 1 1
COMMENT     (LOGBRUSH 0 10079334 0) 0 0 1 (LOGSHAPE 9 1 0.8 1.8 0))
COMMENT     #703=(CWidgetStyle "Axis" 1 (LOGPEN 0 0 10079436) 2 1
COMMENT     (LOGBRUSH 0 13434879 0) 0 0 1 (LOGSHAPE 10 1 0 0 0))
COMMENT     #704=(CWidgetStyle "Line 2" 1 (LOGPEN 0 0 6723840) 8 0 0 0 1
COMMENT     (LOGSHAPE 1 1.9 0 0 0))
COMMENT     #705=(CWidgetStyle "RSite" 1 (LOGPEN 0 0 10053171) 8 0 0 0 1
COMMENT     (LOGSHAPE 1 1.9 0 0 0))
COMMENT     #706=(CWidgetStyle "Short Signal" 1 (LOGPEN 0 0 13395507) 10 0 0 0 1
COMMENT     (LOGSHAPE 1 1.9 0 0 0))
COMMENT     #707=(CWidgetStyle "Uniq RSite Label" 1 (LOGPEN 0 0 153) 1 0 1
COMMENT     (LOGFONT 0 0 0 0 400 0 0 0 0 3 2 1 18 "Georgia") 0.555556 128 1
COMMENT     5 "@N (@S)" 0)
COMMENT     #708=(CWidgetStyle "Vanilla" 1 (LOGPEN 0 0 0) 1 1
COMMENT     (LOGBRUSH 0 16777215 0) 1
COMMENT     (LOGFONT 0 0 0 0 400 0 0 0 0 7 48 2 18 "Times New Roman") 0.8 0
COMMENT     1 2 "?" 0)
COMMENT     #709=(CWidgetStyle "Mark 1" 0 0 1
COMMENT     (LOGFONT 0 0 0 0 400 0 0 0 2 7 48 2 2 "Windings") 0.7 0 1 2 "?"
COMMENT     0)
COMMENT     #710=(CWidgetStyle "Motif Label" 1 (LOGPEN 0 0 16744512) 1 0 1
COMMENT     (LOGFONT 0 0 0 0 400 0 0 0 0 3 2 1 34 "Arial") 0.611111 8388608
COMMENT     1 65535 "@N (@H)" 0)
COMMENT     #711=(CWidgetStyle "Fragment Label 2" 1 (LOGPEN 0 0 0) 1 0 1
COMMENT     (LOGFONT 0 0 0 0 400 0 0 0 0 3 2 1 49 "Courier New") 1.05 0 1 48
COMMENT     "@F bp (molecule @L bp)" 0)
COMMENT     #712=(CWidgetStyle "Fragment Label 1" 1 (LOGPEN 0 0 0) 1 0 1
COMMENT     (LOGFONT 0 0 0 0 400 0 0 0 0 3 2 1 34 "Arial") 0.91 0 1 1
COMMENT     "Fragment of @N" 0)
COMMENT     #713=(CWidgetStyle "Shape 4" 1 (LOGPEN 0 0 0) 1 1
COMMENT     (LOGBRUSH 2 8388608 5) 0 0 0)
COMMENT     #714=(CWidgetStyle "Shape 2" 1 (LOGPEN 0 0 0) 1 1 (LOGBRUSH 0 128 0)
            0
COMMENT     0 0)
COMMENT     #715=(CWidgetStyle "Shape 0" 1 (LOGPEN 0 0 0) 1 1 (LOGBRUSH 0 0 0) 0
            0
COMMENT     0)
COMMENT     #716=(CWidgetStyle "ORF" 1 (LOGPEN 0 0 16384) 8 0 0 0 1
COMMENT     (LOGSHAPE 7 0.2 3.41182 2.86186 0.609808))
COMMENT     #717=(CWidgetStyle "Line 4" 1 (LOGPEN 0 0 32768) 8 0 0 0 0)
COMMENT     #718=(CWidgetStyle "Line 3" 1 (LOGPEN 0 0 16711680) 8 0 0 0 0)
COMMENT     #719=(CWidgetStyle "Line 1" 1 (LOGPEN 0 0 16711680) 1 0 0 0 0)
COMMENT     #720=(CWidgetStyle "Short Promoter" 1 (LOGPEN 0 0 128) 6 0 0 0 0)
COMMENT     #721=(CWidgetStyle "Motif" 1 (LOGPEN 0 0 0) 1 0 0 0 0)
COMMENT     #722=(CWidgetStyle "Line 0" 1 (LOGPEN 0 0 0) 8 0 0 0 0)
COMMENT     #723=(CWidgetStyle "Void" 0 0 0 0 0)
COMMENT     #724=(CWidgetStyle "General Label" 1 (LOGPEN 0 0 0) 1 0 1
COMMENT     (LOGFONT 0 0 0 0 400 0 0 0 0 3 2 1 18 "Times New Roman") 0.91 0
COMMENT     1 3 "@T @N " 0)
COMMENT     #725=(CWidgetStyle "Position" 1 (LOGPEN 0 0 0) 1 0 0 0 0)
COMMENT     #726=(CWidgetStyle "Annotation" 0 0 1
COMMENT     (LOGFONT 0 0 0 0 400 0 0 0 0 3 2 1 18 "Times New Roman") 0.91 0
COMMENT     0 0)
COMMENT     #727=(CWidgetStyle "Position Label" 1 (LOGPEN 0 0 8388608) 1 0 1
COMMENT     (LOGFONT 0 0 0 0 400 0 1 0 0 3 2 1 34 "Arial") 0.63 8388608 1 1
COMMENT     "@N" 0)
COMMENT     #728=(CWidgetStyle "Range" 1 (LOGPEN 0 0 0) 1 1
COMMENT     (LOGBRUSH 0 16777215 0) 0 0 0)
COMMENT     #729=(CWidgetStyle "Range Label" 1 (LOGPEN 0 0 8388608) 1 0 1
COMMENT     (LOGFONT 0 0 0 0 400 0 1 0 0 3 2 1 34 "Arial") 0.63 8388608 1 1
COMMENT     "@N" 0)
COMMENT     #730=(CWidgetStyle "ORF Label" 1 (LOGPEN 0 0 49216) 1 0 1
COMMENT     (LOGFONT 0 0 0 0 400 0 0 0 0 3 2 1 18 "Times New Roman")
COMMENT     0.611111 0 1 65535 "@N" 0)
COMMENT     #731=(CWidgetStyle "CDS Label" 1 (LOGPEN 0 0 4227264) 1 0 1
COMMENT     (LOGFONT 0 0 0 0 400 0 0 0 0 3 2 1 34 "Arial") 0.555556 255 1 1
COMMENT     "@N" 0)
COMMENT     #732=(CWidgetStyle "Shape 5" 1 (LOGPEN 0 0 0) 3 1
COMMENT     (LOGBRUSH 0 16777113 0) 1
COMMENT     (LOGFONT 0 0 0 0 400 0 0 0 0 7 48 2 50 "Arial") 0.9 0 0 1
COMMENT     (LOGSHAPE 9 1 0.8 1.8 0))
COMMENT     #733=(CWidgetStyle "CDS" 1 (LOGPEN 0 0 0) 1 1 (LOGBRUSH 2 39423 3) 0
            0
COMMENT     1 (LOGSHAPE 9 1 0.8 1.8 0))
COMMENT     #734=(CWidgetStyle "Label 2" 1 (LOGPEN 0 0 4227264) 1 0 1
COMMENT     (LOGFONT 0 0 0 0 400 0 0 0 0 3 2 1 34 "Arial") 0.944444 8388608
COMMENT     1 1 "@N" 0)
COMMENT     #735=(CWidgetStyle "Label 3" 1 (LOGPEN 0 0 8421376) 1 0 1
COMMENT     (LOGFONT 0 0 0 0 700 255 0 0 0 3 2 1 34 "Arial") 0.833333 255 1
COMMENT     5 "@N (@S)" 0)
COMMENT     #736=(CWidgetStyle "Label 4" 1 (LOGPEN 0 0 8437824) 1 0 1
COMMENT     (LOGFONT 0 0 0 0 400 0 0 0 0 3 2 1 34 "Arial") 0.722222 0 1 5
COMMENT     "@N (@S)" 0)) 0.164644 1.74233 0.164644 2.53336
COMMENT     (70 (CShapeMapEntry 0 "Unique RSite" 1 "Uniq RSite Label") 67
COMMENT     (CShapeMapEntry 0 "ORF" 0 "ORF Label")) 40.0378 40.0378 39 39 0.1
            -365)
COMMENT     1 1 0 1 1
COMMENT     (mapper: 18.5878 -19.662 40.0378 40.0378 0.01 10 -1 7100 7100 1 0 0)
COMMENT     #737=(CGroupWidget (CWidget 0 (0 0) 1 2 0 0 Nil 0 100)
COMMENT     (CObjectList
COMMENT     #738=(CGroupWidget (CWidget 1 (0 0) 1 2 0 0 Nil -1155 100)
COMMENT     (CObjectList
COMMENT     #739=(CAxis
COMMENT     (CWideLine
COMMENT     (CWidget 0 (0 0) 1 2 0 0 #703# 116022876 0)
COMMENT     (LOGPEN 0 0 10079436) 2 (LOGBRUSH 0 13434879 0) 1
COMMENT     6.27507 6.27307 1 0.0214037) 0.0883547)
COMMENT     #740=(CLabel (CWidget 1001 (0 0) 1 2 0 0 #700# 0 100)
COMMENT     (LOGPEN 0 0 0) 0
COMMENT     (LOGFONT 58 22 0 0 400 0 0 0 0 3 2 1 34 "Verdana")
COMMENT     1.74233 0.833333 0
COMMENT     "pAAV-CaMKIIa-ChRmine-mScarlet-WPRE" "@N" 1 0
COMMENT     0.871165 0 -10 24.2271 1.34873 Nil)
COMMENT     #741=(CLabel
COMMENT     (CWidget 1002 (0 0) 1 2 0 0 #699# -1644826 100)
COMMENT     (LOGPEN 0 0 153) 1
COMMENT     (LOGFONT 38 14 0 0 400 0 0 0 0 3 2 1 18 "Georgia")
COMMENT     1.74233 0.555556 0 "7100 bp" "@L bp" 16 0 -0.871165
COMMENT     0 -10.8 3.29688 0.949103 Nil)) (CObjectList))
COMMENT     #742=(CGroupWidget (CWidget 10 (6 0) 1 2 0 0 Nil -596 100)
COMMENT     (CObjectList
COMMENT     #743=(CGroupWidget
COMMENT     (CWidget 9 (7 9 0) 1 2 0 0 Nil -1503 100)
COMMENT     (CObjectList
COMMENT     #744=(CScratch
COMMENT     (CWidget 0 (3 #284# 0) 1 2 0 0 #706# 61915064
COMMENT     100) (LOGPEN 0 8 13395507) 10 1 3.46792 1.9
COMMENT     0.082322 1)
COMMENT     #745=(CLabel (CWidget 0 (0 0) 1 2 0 0 #698# 0 100)
COMMENT     (LOGPEN 0 0 0) 1
COMMENT     (LOGFONT 46 17 0 0 700 0 0 0 0 3 2 1 34
COMMENT     "Arial") 1.74233 0.666667 0 "ER export" "@N"
COMMENT     1 7.29876 -27.8773 0 -10 4.74552 1.07399
COMMENT     #744#)) (CObjectList))
COMMENT     #746=(CGroupWidget (CWidget 19 (7 19 0) 1 2 0 0 Nil 0 100)
COMMENT     (CObjectList
COMMENT     #747=(CWideArrow
COMMENT     (CWideLine
COMMENT     (CWidget 0 (3 #273# 0) 1 2 0 0 #713# 0 100)
COMMENT     (LOGPEN 0 0 0) 1 (LOGBRUSH 2 8388608 5) 1
COMMENT     6.14861 6.27319 1 0.082322) 0.8 1.8 0)
COMMENT     #748=(CLabel (CWidget 0 (0 0) 1 2 0 0 #698# 0 100)
COMMENT     (LOGPEN 0 0 0) 1
COMMENT     (LOGFONT 46 17 0 0 700 0 0 0 0 3 2 1 34
COMMENT     "Arial") 1.74233 0.666667 0 "L-ITR" "@N" 1
COMMENT     3.10339 15.681 0 -10 2.44769 1.07399 #747#)
COMMENT     #749=(CWideArrow
COMMENT     (CWideLine
COMMENT     (CWidget 0 (3 #277# 0) 1 2 0 0 #713# 0 100)
COMMENT     (LOGPEN 0 0 0) 1 (LOGBRUSH 2 8388608 5) 1
COMMENT     2.29457 2.41915 1 0.082322) 0.8 1.8 0)
COMMENT     #750=(CLabel (CWidget 0 (0 0) 1 2 0 0 #698# 0 100)
COMMENT     (LOGPEN 0 0 0) 1
COMMENT     (LOGFONT 46 17 0 0 700 0 0 0 0 3 2 1 34
COMMENT     "Arial") 1.74233 0.666667 0 "R-ITR" "@N" 1
COMMENT     -13.2738 0 0 -10 2.59755 1.07399 #749#))
COMMENT     (CObjectList))
COMMENT     #751=(CGroupWidget
COMMENT     (CWidget 21 (7 21 0) 1 2 0 0 Nil -1364 100)
COMMENT     (CObjectList
COMMENT     #752=(CWideArrow
COMMENT     (CWideLine
COMMENT     (CWidget 0 (3 #275# 0) 1 2 0 0 #702# 0 100)
COMMENT     (LOGPEN 0 0 6723840) 1
COMMENT     (LOGBRUSH 0 10079334 0) 0.835356 2.89362
COMMENT     3.4317 1 0.082322) 0.8 1.8 0)
COMMENT     #753=(CLabel
COMMENT     (CWidget 0 (0 0) 1 2 0 0 #698# -1184275 100)
COMMENT     (LOGPEN 0 0 0) 1
COMMENT     (LOGFONT 46 17 0 0 700 0 0 0 0 3 2 1 34
COMMENT     "Arial") 1.74233 0.666667 0 "WPRE" "@N" 1
COMMENT     2.88941 -34.8466 0 -10 2.87229 1.07399 #752#)
COMMENT     #754=(CWideArrow
COMMENT     (CWideLine
COMMENT     (CWidget 0 (3 #279# 0) 1 2 0 0 #702# 0 100)
COMMENT     (LOGPEN 0 0 6723840) 1
COMMENT     (LOGBRUSH 0 10079334 0) 1 0.727159 1.48524 1
COMMENT     0.082322) 0.8 1.8 0)
COMMENT     #755=(CLabel
COMMENT     (CWidget 0 (0 0) 1 2 0 0 #698# -2039584 100)
COMMENT     (LOGPEN 0 0 0) 1
COMMENT     (LOGFONT 46 17 0 0 700 0 0 0 0 3 2 1 34
COMMENT     "Arial") 1.74233 0.666667 0 "AmpR" "@N" 1
COMMENT     -12.714 10.454 0 -10 2.79736 1.07399 #754#)
COMMENT     #756=(CWideArrow
COMMENT     (CWideLine
COMMENT     (CWidget 0 (3 #281# 0) 1 2 0 0 #702# 0 100)
COMMENT     (LOGPEN 0 0 6723840) 1
COMMENT     (LOGBRUSH 0 10079334 0) 1 4.08022 4.13323 1
COMMENT     0.082322) 0.8 1.8 0)
COMMENT     #757=(CLabel
COMMENT     (CWidget 0 (0 0) 1 2 0 0 #698# -3158065 100)
COMMENT     (LOGPEN 0 0 0) 1
COMMENT     (LOGFONT 46 17 0 0 700 0 0 0 0 3 2 1 34
COMMENT     "Arial") 1.74233 0.666667 0 "TS" "@N" 1
COMMENT     11.615 -19.1656 0 -10 1.24882 1.07399 #756#)
COMMENT     #758=(CWideArrow
COMMENT     (CWideLine
COMMENT     (CWidget 0 (3 #282# 0) 1 2 0 0 #702# 0 100)
COMMENT     (LOGPEN 0 0 6723840) 1
COMMENT     (LOGBRUSH 0 10079334 0) 0.835356 3.44407
COMMENT     4.08022 1 0.082322) 0.8 1.8 0)
COMMENT     #759=(CLabel (CWidget 0 (0 0) 1 2 0 0 #698# 0 100)
COMMENT     (LOGPEN 0 0 0) 1
COMMENT     (LOGFONT 46 17 0 0 700 0 0 0 0 3 2 1 34
COMMENT     "Arial") 1.74233 0.666667 0 "mScarlet" "@N"
COMMENT     1 10.1338 -22.6503 0 -10 4.22101 1.07399
COMMENT     #758#)
COMMENT     #760=(CWideArrow
COMMENT     (CWideLine
COMMENT     (CWidget 0 (3 #283# 0) 1 2 0 0 #702# 0 100)
COMMENT     (LOGPEN 0 0 6723840) 1
COMMENT     (LOGBRUSH 0 10079334 0) 1 4.14119 4.96023 1
COMMENT     0.082322) 0.8 1.8 0)
COMMENT     #761=(CLabel (CWidget 0 (0 0) 1 2 0 0 #698# 0 100)
COMMENT     (LOGPEN 0 0 0) 1
COMMENT     (LOGFONT 46 17 0 0 700 0 0 0 0 3 2 1 34
COMMENT     "Arial") 1.74233 0.666667 0 "ChRmine" "@N" 1
COMMENT     14.5067 -10.454 0 -10 4.34589 1.07399 #760#))
COMMENT     (CObjectList))
COMMENT     #762=(CGroupWidget
COMMENT     (CWidget 25 (7 25 0) 1 2 0 0 Nil -1434 100)
COMMENT     (CObjectList
COMMENT     #763=(CLine
COMMENT     (CWidget 0 (3 #276# 0) 1 2 0 0 #717#
COMMENT     980443469 100) (LOGPEN 0 6 32768) 8 0.835356
COMMENT     2.45361 2.87683)
COMMENT     #764=(CLabel (CWidget 0 (0 0) 1 2 0 0 #698# 0 100)
COMMENT     (LOGPEN 0 0 0) 1
COMMENT     (LOGFONT 46 17 0 0 700 0 0 0 0 3 2 1 34
COMMENT     "Arial") 1.74233 0.666667 0 "hGH polyA" "@N"
COMMENT     1 -8.90406 -10.454 0 -10 4.94533 1.07399
COMMENT     #763#)) (CObjectList))
COMMENT     #765=(CGroupWidget (CWidget 29 (7 29 0) 1 2 0 0 Nil 0 100)
COMMENT     (CObjectList
COMMENT     #766=(CWideArrow
COMMENT     (CWideLine
COMMENT     (CWidget 0 (3 #274# 0) 1 2 0 0 #702# 0 100)
COMMENT     (LOGPEN 0 0 6723840) 1
COMMENT     (LOGBRUSH 0 10079334 0) 1 4.99381 6.13624 1
COMMENT     0.082322) 0.8 1.8 0)
COMMENT     #767=(CLabel
COMMENT     (CWidget 0 (0 0) 1 2 0 0 #698# -3487030 100)
COMMENT     (LOGPEN 0 0 0) 1
COMMENT     (LOGFONT 46 17 0 0 700 0 0 0 0 3 2 1 34
COMMENT     "Arial") 1.74233 0.666667 0 "CaMKIIa(1.3)"
COMMENT     "@N" 1 14.7221 1.74233 0 -10 5.96936 1.07399
COMMENT     #766#)) (CObjectList))
COMMENT     #768=(CGroupWidget (CWidget 33 (7 33 0) 1 2 0 0 Nil 0 100)
COMMENT     (CObjectList
COMMENT     #769=(CWideArrow
COMMENT     (CWideLine
COMMENT     (CWidget 0 (3 #278# 0) 1 2 0 0 #701# 0 100)
COMMENT     (LOGPEN 0 0 3355545) 1
COMMENT     (LOGBRUSH 0 6724095 0) 1 1.94292 2.21417 1
COMMENT     0.082322) 0.8 1.8 0)
COMMENT     #770=(CLabel (CWidget 0 (0 0) 1 2 0 0 #698# 0 100)
COMMENT     (LOGPEN 0 0 0) 1
COMMENT     (LOGFONT 46 17 0 0 700 0 0 0 0 3 2 1 34
COMMENT     "Arial") 1.74233 0.666667 0 "f1 Origin" "@N"
COMMENT     1 -13.851 1.74233 0 -10 4.14608 1.07399 #769#)
COMMENT     #771=(CWideArrow
COMMENT     (CWideLine
COMMENT     (CWidget 0 (3 #280# 0) 1 2 0 0 #701# 0 100)
COMMENT     (LOGPEN 0 0 3355545) 1
COMMENT     (LOGBRUSH 0 6724095 0) 1 0.00441774 0.594627
COMMENT     1 0.082322) 0.8 1.8 0)
COMMENT     #772=(CLabel
COMMENT     (CWidget 0 (0 0) 1 2 0 0 #698# -2829100 100)
COMMENT     (LOGPEN 0 0 0) 1
COMMENT     (LOGFONT 46 17 0 0 700 0 0 0 0 3 2 1 34
COMMENT     "Arial") 1.74233 0.666667 0 "pUC ori" "@N" 1
COMMENT     -6.24245 15.681 0 -10 3.5966 1.07399 #771#))
COMMENT     (CObjectList))) (CObjectList))
COMMENT     #773=(CGroupWidget (CWidget 11 (8 0) 1 2 0 0 Nil 0 100)
COMMENT     (CObjectList
COMMENT     #774=(CGroupWidget
COMMENT     (CWidget 1 (10 #2# 0) 1 2 0 0 Nil 0 100)
COMMENT     (CObjectList
COMMENT     #775=(CScratch
COMMENT     (CWidget 1 (1 #2# 1) 1 2 0 0 #705# 69917872
COMMENT     100) (LOGPEN 0 6 10053171) 8 1 4.98056 1.9
COMMENT     0.082322 1)
COMMENT     #776=(CLabel
COMMENT     (CWidget 0 (0 0) 1 2 0 0 #707# -2960686 100)
COMMENT     (LOGPEN 0 0 153) 1
COMMENT     (LOGFONT 38 14 0 0 400 0 0 0 0 3 2 1 18
COMMENT     "Georgia") 1.74233 0.555556 128
COMMENT     "BamHI (1464)" "@N (@S)" 5 14.4885 -6.96932 0
COMMENT     -10 5.71959 0.949103 #775#)) (CObjectList))
COMMENT     #777=(CGroupWidget
COMMENT     (CWidget 1 (10 #4# 0) 1 2 0 0 Nil -457 100)
COMMENT     (CObjectList
COMMENT     #778=(CScratch
COMMENT     (CWidget 1 (1 #4# 1) 1 2 0 0 #705# 0 100)
COMMENT     (LOGPEN 0 6 10053171) 8 1 3.44318 1.9
COMMENT     0.082322 1)
COMMENT     #779=(CLabel (CWidget 0 (0 0) 1 2 0 0 #707# 0 100)
COMMENT     (LOGPEN 0 0 153) 1
COMMENT     (LOGFONT 38 14 0 0 400 0 0 0 0 3 2 1 18
COMMENT     "Georgia") 1.74233 0.555556 128
COMMENT     "EcoRI (3204)" "@N (@S)" 5 7.18517 -29.6196 0
COMMENT     -10 5.17011 0.949103 #778#)) (CObjectList))
COMMENT     #780=(CGroupWidget
COMMENT     (CWidget 1 (10 #5# 0) 1 2 0 0 Nil 0 100)
COMMENT     (CObjectList
COMMENT     #781=(CScratch
COMMENT     (CWidget 1 (1 #5# 1) 1 2 0 0 #705# 69918832
COMMENT     100) (LOGPEN 0 6 10053171) 8 1 3.43258 1.9
COMMENT     0.082322 1)
COMMENT     #782=(CLabel (CWidget 0 (0 0) 1 2 0 0 #707# 0 100)
COMMENT     (LOGPEN 0 0 153) 1
COMMENT     (LOGFONT 38 14 0 0 400 0 0 0 0 3 2 1 18
COMMENT     "Georgia") 1.74233 0.555556 128
COMMENT     "HindIII (3216)" "@N (@S)" 5 7.30101 -33.1043
COMMENT     0 -10 5.76955 0.949103 #781#)) (CObjectList))
COMMENT     #783=(CGroupWidget
COMMENT     (CWidget 1 (10 #10# 0) 1 2 0 0 Nil -1015 100)
COMMENT     (CObjectList
COMMENT     #784=(CScratch
COMMENT     (CWidget 1 (1 #10# 1) 1 2 0 0 #705# 69918272
COMMENT     100) (LOGPEN 0 6 10053171) 8 1 5.18466 1.9
COMMENT     0.082322 1)
COMMENT     #785=(CLabel
COMMENT     (CWidget 0 (0 0) 1 2 0 0 #707# -13434788 100)
COMMENT     (LOGPEN 0 0 153) 1
COMMENT     (LOGFONT 38 14 0 0 400 0 0 0 0 3 2 1 18
COMMENT     "Georgia") 1.74233 0.555556 128
COMMENT     "AarI (1233)" "@N (@S)" 5 13.9033 -1.74233 0
COMMENT     -10 4.77049 0.949103 #784#)) (CObjectList))
COMMENT     #786=(CGroupWidget
COMMENT     (CWidget 1 (10 #18# 0) 1 2 0 0 Nil -108 100)
COMMENT     (CObjectList
COMMENT     #787=(CScratch
COMMENT     (CWidget 1 (1 #18# 1) 1 2 0 0 #705# 61915008
COMMENT     100) (LOGPEN 0 6 10053171) 8 1 2.89097 1.9
COMMENT     0.082322 1)
COMMENT     #788=(CLabel (CWidget 0 (0 0) 1 2 0 0 #707# 0 100)
COMMENT     (LOGPEN 0 0 153) 1
COMMENT     (LOGFONT 38 14 0 0 400 0 0 0 0 3 2 1 18
COMMENT     "Georgia") 1.74233 0.555556 128
COMMENT     "AfeI (3829)" "@N (@S)" 5 -6.15954 -19.1656 0
COMMENT     -10 4.62063 0.949103 #787#)) (CObjectList))
COMMENT     #789=(CGroupWidget
COMMENT     (CWidget 1 (10 #21# 0) 1 2 0 0 Nil -945 100)
COMMENT     (CObjectList
COMMENT     #790=(CScratch
COMMENT     (CWidget 1 (1 #21# 1) 1 2 0 0 #705# 69918752
COMMENT     100) (LOGPEN 0 6 10053171) 8 1 4.96995 1.9
COMMENT     0.082322 1)
COMMENT     #791=(CLabel (CWidget 0 (0 0) 1 2 0 0 #707# 0 100)
COMMENT     (LOGPEN 0 0 153) 1
COMMENT     (LOGFONT 38 14 0 0 400 0 0 0 0 3 2 1 18
COMMENT     "Georgia") 1.74233 0.555556 128
COMMENT     "AgeI (1476)" "@N (@S)" 5 14.1559 -8.71165 0
COMMENT     -10 4.77049 0.949103 #790#)) (CObjectList))
COMMENT     #792=(CGroupWidget
COMMENT     (CWidget 1 (10 #28# 0) 1 2 0 0 Nil 0 100)
COMMENT     (CObjectList
COMMENT     #793=(CScratch
COMMENT     (CWidget 1 (1 #28# 1) 1 2 0 0 #705# 70595416
COMMENT     100) (LOGPEN 0 6 10053171) 8 1 4.40802 1.9
COMMENT     0.082322 1)
COMMENT     #794=(CLabel (CWidget 0 (0 0) 1 2 0 0 #707# 0 100)
COMMENT     (LOGPEN 0 0 153) 1
COMMENT     (LOGFONT 38 14 0 0 400 0 0 0 0 3 2 1 18
COMMENT     "Georgia") 1.74233 0.555556 128
COMMENT     "ApaBI (2112)" "@N (@S)" 5 14.8155 -17.4233 0
COMMENT     -10 5.24504 0.949103 #793#)) (CObjectList))
COMMENT     #795=(CGroupWidget
COMMENT     (CWidget 1 (10 #32# 0) 1 2 0 0 Nil 0 100)
COMMENT     (CObjectList
COMMENT     #796=(CScratch
COMMENT     (CWidget 1 (1 #32# 1) 1 2 0 0 #705# 0 100)
COMMENT     (LOGPEN 0 6 10053171) 8 1 0.943628 1.9
COMMENT     0.082322 1)
COMMENT     #797=(CLabel (CWidget 0 (0 0) 1 2 0 0 #707# 0 100)
COMMENT     (LOGPEN 0 0 153) 1
COMMENT     (LOGFONT 38 14 0 0 400 0 0 0 0 3 2 1 18
COMMENT     "Georgia") 1.74233 0.555556 128
COMMENT     "AseI (6033)" "@N (@S)" 5 -12.6691 13.9386 0
COMMENT     -10 4.69556 0.949103 #796#)) (CObjectList))
COMMENT     #798=(CGroupWidget
COMMENT     (CWidget 1 (10 #35# 0) 1 2 0 0 Nil -457 100)
COMMENT     (CObjectList
COMMENT     #799=(CScratch
COMMENT     (CWidget 1 (1 #35# 1) 1 2 0 0 #705# 61915960
COMMENT     100) (LOGPEN 0 6 10053171) 8 1 4.53525 1.9
COMMENT     0.082322 1)
COMMENT     #800=(CLabel (CWidget 0 (0 0) 1 2 0 0 #707# 0 100)
COMMENT     (LOGPEN 0 0 153) 1
COMMENT     (LOGFONT 38 14 0 0 400 0 0 0 0 3 2 1 18
COMMENT     "Georgia") 1.74233 0.555556 128
COMMENT     "AvrII (1968)" "@N (@S)" 5 14.7845 -12.1963 0
COMMENT     -10 5.09519 0.949103 #799#)) (CObjectList))
COMMENT     #801=(CGroupWidget
COMMENT     (CWidget 1 (10 #51# 0) 1 2 0 0 Nil -875 100)
COMMENT     (CObjectList
COMMENT     #802=(CScratch
COMMENT     (CWidget 1 (1 #51# 1) 1 2 0 0 #705# 70598296
COMMENT     100) (LOGPEN 0 6 10053171) 8 1 2.59498 1.9
COMMENT     0.082322 1)
COMMENT     #803=(CLabel (CWidget 0 (0 0) 1 2 0 0 #707# 0 100)
COMMENT     (LOGPEN 0 0 153) 1
COMMENT     (LOGFONT 38 14 0 0 400 0 0 0 0 3 2 1 18
COMMENT     "Georgia") 1.74233 0.555556 128
COMMENT     "BfrBI (4164)" "@N (@S)" 5 -12.3487 -6.96932
COMMENT     0 -10 4.89537 0.949103 #802#)) (CObjectList))
COMMENT     #804=(CGroupWidget
COMMENT     (CWidget 1 (10 #53# 0) 1 2 0 0 Nil -248 100)
COMMENT     (CObjectList
COMMENT     #805=(CScratch
COMMENT     (CWidget 1 (1 #53# 1) 1 2 0 0 #705# 69918512
COMMENT     100) (LOGPEN 0 6 10053171) 8 1 2.88125 1.9
COMMENT     0.082322 1)
COMMENT     #806=(CLabel (CWidget 0 (0 0) 1 2 0 0 #707# 0 100)
COMMENT     (LOGPEN 0 0 153) 1
COMMENT     (LOGFONT 38 14 0 0 400 0 0 0 0 3 2 1 18
COMMENT     "Georgia") 1.74233 0.555556 128
COMMENT     "BglII (3840)" "@N (@S)" 5 -6.22069 -13.9386
COMMENT     0 -10 4.84542 0.949103 #805#)) (CObjectList))
COMMENT     #807=(CGroupWidget
COMMENT     (CWidget 1 (10 #59# 0) 1 2 0 0 Nil -527 100)
COMMENT     (CObjectList
COMMENT     #808=(CScratch
COMMENT     (CWidget 1 (1 #59# 1) 1 2 0 0 #705# 0 100)
COMMENT     (LOGPEN 0 6 10053171) 8 1 2.8733 1.9 0.082322
COMMENT     1)
COMMENT     #809=(CLabel
COMMENT     (CWidget 0 (0 0) 1 2 0 0 #707# 2205 100)
COMMENT     (LOGPEN 0 0 153) 1
COMMENT     (LOGFONT 38 14 0 0 400 0 0 0 0 3 2 1 18
COMMENT     "Georgia") 1.74233 0.555556 128
COMMENT     "BplI (3849)" "@N (@S)" 5 -6.04881 -12.1963 0
COMMENT     -10 4.57068 0.949103 #808#)) (CObjectList))
COMMENT     #810=(CGroupWidget
COMMENT     (CWidget 1 (10 #82# 0) 1 2 0 0 Nil -806 100)
COMMENT     (CObjectList
COMMENT     #811=(CScratch
COMMENT     (CWidget 1 (1 #82# 1) 1 2 0 0 #705# 0 100)
COMMENT     (LOGPEN 0 6 10053171) 8 1 5.69269 1.9
COMMENT     0.082322 1)
COMMENT     #812=(CLabel
COMMENT     (CWidget 0 (0 0) 1 2 0 0 #707# 1302 100)
COMMENT     (LOGPEN 0 0 153) 1
COMMENT     (LOGFONT 38 14 0 0 400 0 0 0 0 3 2 1 18
COMMENT     "Georgia") 1.74233 0.555556 128 "BsmI (658)"
COMMENT     "@N (@S)" 5 13.0128 5.22699 0 -10 4.42082
COMMENT     0.949103 #811#)) (CObjectList))
COMMENT     #813=(CGroupWidget
COMMENT     (CWidget 1 (10 #92# 0) 1 2 0 0 Nil -1782 100)
COMMENT     (CObjectList
COMMENT     #814=(CScratch
COMMENT     (CWidget 1 (1 #92# 1) 1 2 0 0 #705# 61912936
COMMENT     100) (LOGPEN 0 6 10053171) 8 1 3.47411 1.9
COMMENT     0.082322 1)
COMMENT     #815=(CLabel
COMMENT     (CWidget 0 (0 0) 1 2 0 0 #707# 2207 100)
COMMENT     (LOGPEN 0 0 153) 1
COMMENT     (LOGFONT 38 14 0 0 400 0 0 0 0 3 2 1 18
COMMENT     "Georgia") 1.74233 0.555556 128
COMMENT     "BsrGI (3169)" "@N (@S)" 5 7.39004 -26.1349 0
COMMENT     -10 5.09519 0.949103 #814#)) (CObjectList))
COMMENT     #816=(CGroupWidget
COMMENT     (CWidget 1 (10 #96# 0) 1 2 0 0 Nil -666 100)
COMMENT     (CObjectList
COMMENT     #817=(CScratch
COMMENT     (CWidget 1 (1 #96# 1) 1 2 0 0 #705# 61914896
COMMENT     100) (LOGPEN 0 6 10053171) 8 1 4.4089 1.9
COMMENT     0.082322 1)
COMMENT     #818=(CLabel
COMMENT     (CWidget 0 (0 0) 1 2 0 0 #707# 2205 100)
COMMENT     (LOGPEN 0 0 153) 1
COMMENT     (LOGFONT 38 14 0 0 400 0 0 0 0 3 2 1 18
COMMENT     "Georgia") 1.74233 0.555556 128
COMMENT     "BstAPI (2111)" "@N (@S)" 5 14.7732 -15.681 0
COMMENT     -10 5.36993 0.949103 #817#)) (CObjectList))
COMMENT     #819=(CGroupWidget
COMMENT     (CWidget 1 (10 #103# 0) 1 2 0 0 Nil -1015 100)
COMMENT     (CObjectList
COMMENT     #820=(CScratch
COMMENT     (CWidget 1 (1 #103# 1) 1 2 0 0 #705# 69918192
COMMENT     100) (LOGPEN 0 6 10053171) 8 1 2.49072 1.9
COMMENT     0.082322 1)
COMMENT     #821=(CLabel
COMMENT     (CWidget 0 (0 0) 1 2 0 0 #707# 1305 100)
COMMENT     (LOGPEN 0 0 153) 1
COMMENT     (LOGFONT 38 14 0 0 400 0 0 0 0 3 2 1 18
COMMENT     "Georgia") 1.74233 0.555556 128
COMMENT     "BstXI (4282)" "@N (@S)" 5 -13.9158 -3.48466
COMMENT     0 -10 5.09519 0.949103 #820#)) (CObjectList))
COMMENT     #822=(CGroupWidget
COMMENT     (CWidget 1 (10 #130# 0) 1 2 0 0 Nil -317 100)
COMMENT     (CObjectList
COMMENT     #823=(CScratch
COMMENT     (CWidget 1 (1 #130# 1) 1 2 0 0 #705# 70597144
COMMENT     100) (LOGPEN 0 6 10053171) 8 1 5.78282 1.9
COMMENT     0.082322 1)
COMMENT     #824=(CLabel
COMMENT     (CWidget 0 (0 0) 1 2 0 0 #707# 1451 100)
COMMENT     (LOGPEN 0 0 153) 1
COMMENT     (LOGFONT 38 14 0 0 400 0 0 0 0 3 2 1 18
COMMENT     "Georgia") 1.74233 0.555556 128
COMMENT     "EcoNI (556)" "@N (@S)" 5 8.67755 10.454 0
COMMENT     -10 4.69556 0.949103 #823#)) (CObjectList))
COMMENT     #825=(CGroupWidget
COMMENT     (CWidget 1 (10 #132# 0) 1 2 0 0 Nil -317 100)
COMMENT     (CObjectList
COMMENT     #826=(CScratch
COMMENT     (CWidget 1 (1 #132# 1) 1 2 0 0 #705#
COMMENT     673211502 100) (LOGPEN 0 6 10053171) 8 1
COMMENT     3.43612 1.9 0.082322 1)
COMMENT     #827=(CLabel
COMMENT     (CWidget 0 (0 0) 1 2 0 0 #707# 2081903016 100)
COMMENT     (LOGPEN 0 0 153) 1
COMMENT     (LOGFONT 38 14 0 0 400 0 0 0 0 3 2 1 18
COMMENT     "Georgia") 1.74233 0.555556 128
COMMENT     "EcoRV (3212)" "@N (@S)" 5 7.13177 -31.3619 0
COMMENT     -10 5.44485 0.949103 #826#)) (CObjectList))
COMMENT     #828=(CGroupWidget
COMMENT     (CWidget 1 (10 #134# 0) 1 2 0 0 Nil -527 100)
COMMENT     (CObjectList
COMMENT     #829=(CScratch
COMMENT     (CWidget 1 (1 #134# 1) 1 2 0 0 #705# 0 100)
COMMENT     (LOGPEN 0 6 10053171) 8 1 3.83901 1.9
COMMENT     0.082322 1)
COMMENT     #830=(CLabel (CWidget 0 (0 0) 1 2 0 0 #707# 0 100)
COMMENT     (LOGPEN 0 0 153) 1
COMMENT     (LOGFONT 38 14 0 0 400 0 0 0 0 3 2 1 18
COMMENT     "Georgia") 1.74233 0.555556 128
COMMENT     "FalI (2756)" "@N (@S)" 5 10.8642 -20.908 0
COMMENT     -10 4.57068 0.949103 #829#)) (CObjectList))
COMMENT     #831=(CGroupWidget
COMMENT     (CWidget 1 (10 #142# 0) 1 2 0 0 Nil -666 100)
COMMENT     (CObjectList
COMMENT     #832=(CScratch
COMMENT     (CWidget 1 (1 #142# 1) 1 2 0 0 #705# 0 100)
COMMENT     (LOGPEN 0 6 10053171) 8 1 0.986039 1.9
COMMENT     0.082322 1)
COMMENT     #833=(CLabel
COMMENT     (CWidget 0 (0 0) 1 2 0 0 #707# 1305 100)
COMMENT     (LOGPEN 0 0 153) 1
COMMENT     (LOGFONT 38 14 0 0 400 0 0 0 0 3 2 1 18
COMMENT     "Georgia") 1.74233 0.555556 128
COMMENT     "FspI (5985)" "@N (@S)" 5 -12.8601 12.1963 0
COMMENT     -10 4.62063 0.949103 #832#)) (CObjectList))
COMMENT     #834=(CGroupWidget
COMMENT     (CWidget 1 (10 #151# 0) 1 2 0 0 Nil 0 100)
COMMENT     (CObjectList
COMMENT     #835=(CScratch
COMMENT     (CWidget 1 (1 #151# 1) 1 2 0 0 #705# 0 100)
COMMENT     (LOGPEN 0 6 10053171) 8 1 5.59197 1.9
COMMENT     0.082322 1)
COMMENT     #836=(CLabel
COMMENT     (CWidget 0 (0 0) 1 2 0 0 #707# 1356 100)
COMMENT     (LOGPEN 0 0 153) 1
COMMENT     (LOGFONT 38 14 0 0 400 0 0 0 0 3 2 1 18
COMMENT     "Georgia") 1.74233 0.555556 128
COMMENT     "HincII (772)" "@N (@S)" 5 13.82 3.48466 0
COMMENT     -10 4.9703 0.949103 #835#)) (CObjectList))
COMMENT     #837=(CGroupWidget
COMMENT     (CWidget 1 (10 #174# 0) 1 2 0 0 Nil 0 100)
COMMENT     (CObjectList
COMMENT     #838=(CScratch
COMMENT     (CWidget 1 (1 #174# 1) 1 2 0 0 #705# 0 100)
COMMENT     (LOGPEN 0 6 10053171) 8 1 6.14065 1.9
COMMENT     0.082322 1)
COMMENT     #839=(CLabel
COMMENT     (CWidget 0 (0 0) 1 2 0 0 #707# 1451 100)
COMMENT     (LOGPEN 0 0 153) 1
COMMENT     (LOGFONT 38 14 0 0 400 0 0 0 0 3 2 1 18
COMMENT     "Georgia") 1.74233 0.555556 128 "MluI (151)"
COMMENT     "@N (@S)" 5 4.43839 13.9386 0 -10 4.17106
COMMENT     0.949103 #838#)) (CObjectList))
COMMENT     #840=(CGroupWidget
COMMENT     (CWidget 1 (10 #193# 0) 1 2 0 0 Nil 0 100)
COMMENT     (CObjectList
COMMENT     #841=(CScratch
COMMENT     (CWidget 1 (1 #193# 1) 1 2 0 0 #705# 0 100)
COMMENT     (LOGPEN 0 6 10053171) 8 1 5.09807 1.9
COMMENT     0.082322 1)
COMMENT     #842=(CLabel
COMMENT     (CWidget 0 (0 0) 1 2 0 0 #707# 1301 100)
COMMENT     (LOGPEN 0 0 153) 1
COMMENT     (LOGFONT 38 14 0 0 400 0 0 0 0 3 2 1 18
COMMENT     "Georgia") 1.74233 0.555556 128
COMMENT     "NruI (1331)" "@N (@S)" 5 13.334 -5.22699 0
COMMENT     -10 4.77049 0.949103 #841#)) (CObjectList))
COMMENT     #843=(CGroupWidget
COMMENT     (CWidget 1 (10 #194# 0) 1 2 0 0 Nil 0 100)
COMMENT     (CObjectList
COMMENT     #844=(CScratch
COMMENT     (CWidget 1 (1 #194# 1) 1 2 0 0 #705# 0 100)
COMMENT     (LOGPEN 0 6 10053171) 8 1 2.59321 1.9
COMMENT     0.082322 1)
COMMENT     #845=(CLabel
COMMENT     (CWidget 0 (0 0) 1 2 0 0 #707# 1226 100)
COMMENT     (LOGPEN 0 0 153) 1
COMMENT     (LOGFONT 38 14 0 0 400 0 0 0 0 3 2 1 18
COMMENT     "Georgia") 1.74233 0.555556 128
COMMENT     "NsiI (4166)" "@N (@S)" 5 -13.0128 -5.22699 0
COMMENT     -10 4.49575 0.949103 #844#)) (CObjectList))
COMMENT     #846=(CGroupWidget
COMMENT     (CWidget 1 (10 #197# 0) 1 2 0 0 Nil 0 100)
COMMENT     (CObjectList
COMMENT     #847=(CScratch
COMMENT     (CWidget 1 (1 #197# 1) 1 2 0 0 #705# 0 100)
COMMENT     (LOGPEN 0 6 10053171) 8 1 0.00441774 1.9
COMMENT     0.082322 1)
COMMENT     #848=(CLabel (CWidget 0 (0 0) 1 2 0 0 #707# 0 100)
COMMENT     (LOGPEN 0 0 153) 1
COMMENT     (LOGFONT 38 14 0 0 400 0 0 0 0 3 2 1 18
COMMENT     "Georgia") 1.74233 0.555556 128
COMMENT     "PciI (7096)" "@N (@S)" 5 -3.1382 17.4233 0
COMMENT     -10 4.49575 0.949103 #847#)) (CObjectList))
COMMENT     #849=(CGroupWidget
COMMENT     (CWidget 1 (10 #204# 0) 1 2 0 0 Nil 0 100)
COMMENT     (CObjectList
COMMENT     #850=(CScratch
COMMENT     (CWidget 1 (1 #204# 1) 1 2 0 0 #705# 0 100)
COMMENT     (LOGPEN 0 6 10053171) 8 1 2.59675 1.9
COMMENT     0.082322 1)
COMMENT     #851=(CLabel
COMMENT     (CWidget 0 (0 0) 1 2 0 0 #707# 1317 100)
COMMENT     (LOGPEN 0 0 153) 1
COMMENT     (LOGFONT 38 14 0 0 400 0 0 0 0 3 2 1 18
COMMENT     "Georgia") 1.74233 0.555556 128
COMMENT     "Ppu10I (4162)" "@N (@S)" 5 -11.263 -8.71165
COMMENT     0 -10 5.76955 0.949103 #850#)) (CObjectList))
COMMENT     #852=(CGroupWidget
COMMENT     (CWidget 1 (10 #205# 0) 1 2 0 0 Nil 0 100)
COMMENT     (CObjectList
COMMENT     #853=(CScratch
COMMENT     (CWidget 1 (1 #205# 1) 1 2 0 0 #705# 0 100)
COMMENT     (LOGPEN 0 6 10053171) 8 1 5.11927 1.9
COMMENT     0.082322 1)
COMMENT     #854=(CLabel
COMMENT     (CWidget 0 (0 0) 1 2 0 0 #707# 1304 100)
COMMENT     (LOGPEN 0 0 153) 1
COMMENT     (LOGFONT 38 14 0 0 400 0 0 0 0 3 2 1 18
COMMENT     "Georgia") 1.74233 0.555556 128
COMMENT     "PpuMI (1307)" "@N (@S)" 5 14.0378 -3.48466 0
COMMENT     -10 5.44485 0.949103 #853#)) (CObjectList))
COMMENT     #855=(CGroupWidget
COMMENT     (CWidget 1 (10 #207# 0) 1 2 0 0 Nil 0 100)
COMMENT     (CObjectList
COMMENT     #856=(CScratch
COMMENT     (CWidget 1 (1 #207# 1) 1 2 0 0 #705# 0 100)
COMMENT     (LOGPEN 0 6 10053171) 8 1 1.912 1.9 0.082322
COMMENT     1)
COMMENT     #857=(CLabel
COMMENT     (CWidget 0 (0 0) 1 2 0 0 #707# 2193 100)
COMMENT     (LOGPEN 0 0 153) 1
COMMENT     (LOGFONT 38 14 0 0 400 0 0 0 0 3 2 1 18
COMMENT     "Georgia") 1.74233 0.555556 128
COMMENT     "PsiI (4937)" "@N (@S)" 5 -13.5412 3.48466 0
COMMENT     -10 4.42082 0.949103 #856#)) (CObjectList))
COMMENT     #858=(CGroupWidget
COMMENT     (CWidget 1 (10 #211# 0) 1 2 0 0 Nil 0 100)
COMMENT     (CObjectList
COMMENT     #859=(CScratch
COMMENT     (CWidget 1 (1 #211# 1) 1 2 0 0 #705# 0 100)
COMMENT     (LOGPEN 0 6 10053171) 8 1 5.99575 1.9
COMMENT     0.082322 1)
COMMENT     #860=(CLabel
COMMENT     (CWidget 0 (0 0) 1 2 0 0 #707# 1317 100)
COMMENT     (LOGPEN 0 0 153) 1
COMMENT     (LOGFONT 38 14 0 0 400 0 0 0 0 3 2 1 18
COMMENT     "Georgia") 1.74233 0.555556 128 "PsrI (315)"
COMMENT     "@N (@S)" 5 5.89459 12.1963 0 -10 3.94627
COMMENT     0.949103 #859#)) (CObjectList))
COMMENT     #861=(CGroupWidget
COMMENT     (CWidget 1 (10 #213# 0) 1 2 0 0 Nil 0 100)
COMMENT     (CObjectList
COMMENT     #862=(CScratch
COMMENT     (CWidget 1 (1 #213# 1) 1 2 0 0 #705# 0 100)
COMMENT     (LOGPEN 0 6 10053171) 8 1 1.11504 1.9
COMMENT     0.082322 1)
COMMENT     #863=(CLabel
COMMENT     (CWidget 0 (0 0) 1 2 0 0 #707# 1304 100)
COMMENT     (LOGPEN 0 0 153) 1
COMMENT     (LOGFONT 38 14 0 0 400 0 0 0 0 3 2 1 18
COMMENT     "Georgia") 1.74233 0.555556 128
COMMENT     "PvuI (5839)" "@N (@S)" 5 -13.3721 8.71165 0
COMMENT     -10 4.89537 0.949103 #862#)) (CObjectList))
COMMENT     #864=(CGroupWidget
COMMENT     (CWidget 1 (10 #217# 0) 1 2 0 0 Nil 0 100)
COMMENT     (CObjectList
COMMENT     #865=(CScratch
COMMENT     (CWidget 1 (1 #217# 1) 1 2 0 0 #705# 0 100)
COMMENT     (LOGPEN 0 6 10053171) 8 1 2.43152 1.9
COMMENT     0.082322 1)
COMMENT     #866=(CLabel
COMMENT     (CWidget 0 (0 0) 1 2 0 0 #707# 2203 100)
COMMENT     (LOGPEN 0 0 153) 1
COMMENT     (LOGFONT 38 14 0 0 400 0 0 0 0 3 2 1 18
COMMENT     "Georgia") 1.74233 0.555556 128
COMMENT     "RsrII (4349)" "@N (@S)" 5 -14.1385 -1.74233
COMMENT     0 -10 4.89537 0.949103 #865#)) (CObjectList))
COMMENT     #867=(CGroupWidget
COMMENT     (CWidget 1 (10 #222# 0) 1 2 0 0 Nil 0 100)
COMMENT     (CObjectList
COMMENT     #868=(CScratch
COMMENT     (CWidget 1 (1 #222# 1) 1 2 0 0 #705# 0 100)
COMMENT     (LOGPEN 0 6 10053171) 8 1 5.33132 1.9
COMMENT     0.082322 1)
COMMENT     #869=(CLabel
COMMENT     (CWidget 0 (0 0) 1 2 0 0 #707# 2206 100)
COMMENT     (LOGPEN 0 0 153) 1
COMMENT     (LOGFONT 38 14 0 0 400 0 0 0 0 3 2 1 18
COMMENT     "Georgia") 1.74233 0.555556 128
COMMENT     "SapI (1067)" "@N (@S)" 5 14.0752 0 0 -10
COMMENT     4.69556 0.949103 #868#)) (CObjectList))
COMMENT     #870=(CGroupWidget
COMMENT     (CWidget 1 (10 #225# 0) 1 2 0 0 Nil 0 100)
COMMENT     (CObjectList
COMMENT     #871=(CScratch
COMMENT     (CWidget 1 (1 #225# 1) 1 2 0 0 #705# 0 100)
COMMENT     (LOGPEN 0 6 10053171) 8 1 1.21399 1.9
COMMENT     0.082322 1)
COMMENT     #872=(CLabel
COMMENT     (CWidget 0 (0 0) 1 2 0 0 #707# 294 100)
COMMENT     (LOGPEN 0 0 153) 1
COMMENT     (LOGFONT 38 14 0 0 400 0 0 0 0 3 2 1 18
COMMENT     "Georgia") 1.74233 0.555556 128
COMMENT     "ScaI (5727)" "@N (@S)" 5 -13.6483 6.96932 0
COMMENT     -10 4.69556 0.949103 #871#)) (CObjectList))
COMMENT     #873=(CGroupWidget
COMMENT     (CWidget 1 (10 #226# 0) 1 2 0 0 Nil 0 100)
COMMENT     (CObjectList
COMMENT     #874=(CScratch
COMMENT     (CWidget 1 (1 #226# 1) 1 2 0 0 #705# 0 100)
COMMENT     (LOGPEN 0 6 10053171) 8 1 2.88478 1.9
COMMENT     0.082322 1)
COMMENT     #875=(CLabel
COMMENT     (CWidget 0 (0 0) 1 2 0 0 #707# 1869422711 100)
COMMENT     (LOGPEN 0 0 153) 1
COMMENT     (LOGFONT 38 14 0 0 400 0 0 0 0 3 2 1 18
COMMENT     "Georgia") 1.74233 0.555556 128
COMMENT     "SciI (3836)" "@N (@S)" 5 -6.03813 -15.681 0
COMMENT     -10 4.49575 0.949103 #874#)) (CObjectList))
COMMENT     #876=(CGroupWidget
COMMENT     (CWidget 1 (10 #232# 0) 1 2 0 0 Nil 0 100)
COMMENT     (CObjectList
COMMENT     #877=(CScratch
COMMENT     (CWidget 1 (1 #232# 1) 1 2 0 0 #705# 0 100)
COMMENT     (LOGPEN 0 6 10053171) 8 1 4.43452 1.9
COMMENT     0.082322 1)
COMMENT     #878=(CLabel
COMMENT     (CWidget 0 (0 0) 1 2 0 0 #707# 2244 100)
COMMENT     (LOGPEN 0 0 153) 1
COMMENT     (LOGFONT 38 14 0 0 400 0 0 0 0 3 2 1 18
COMMENT     "Georgia") 1.74233 0.555556 128
COMMENT     "SfiI (2082)" "@N (@S)" 5 14.4191 -13.9386 0
COMMENT     -10 4.37087 0.949103 #877#)) (CObjectList))
COMMENT     #879=(CGroupWidget
COMMENT     (CWidget 1 (10 #234# 0) 1 2 0 0 Nil 0 100)
COMMENT     (CObjectList
COMMENT     #880=(CScratch
COMMENT     (CWidget 1 (1 #234# 1) 1 2 0 0 #705# 0 100)
COMMENT     (LOGPEN 0 6 10053171) 8 1 3.4909 1.9 0.082322
COMMENT     1)
COMMENT     #881=(CLabel (CWidget 0 (0 0) 1 2 0 0 #707# 0 100)
COMMENT     (LOGPEN 0 0 153) 1
COMMENT     (LOGFONT 38 14 0 0 400 0 0 0 0 3 2 1 18
COMMENT     "Georgia") 1.74233 0.555556 128
COMMENT     "SgrAI (3150)" "@N (@S)" 5 7.54469 -24.3926 0
COMMENT     -10 5.24504 0.949103 #880#)) (CObjectList))
COMMENT     #882=(CGroupWidget
COMMENT     (CWidget 1 (10 #247# 0) 1 2 0 0 Nil 0 100)
COMMENT     (CObjectList
COMMENT     #883=(CScratch
COMMENT     (CWidget 1 (1 #247# 1) 1 2 0 0 #705# 0 100)
COMMENT     (LOGPEN 0 6 10053171) 8 1 5.75454 1.9
COMMENT     0.082322 1)
COMMENT     #884=(CLabel
COMMENT     (CWidget 0 (0 0) 1 2 0 0 #707# -2236951 100)
COMMENT     (LOGPEN 0 0 153) 1
COMMENT     (LOGFONT 38 14 0 0 400 0 0 0 0 3 2 1 18
COMMENT     "Georgia") 1.74233 0.555556 128 "StuI (588)"
COMMENT     "@N (@S)" 5 10.5748 8.71165 0 -10 4.17106
COMMENT     0.949103 #883#)) (CObjectList))
COMMENT     #885=(CGroupWidget
COMMENT     (CWidget 1 (10 #263# 0) 1 2 0 0 Nil 0 100)
COMMENT     (CObjectList
COMMENT     #886=(CScratch
COMMENT     (CWidget 1 (1 #263# 1) 1 2 0 0 #705# 0 100)
COMMENT     (LOGPEN 0 6 10053171) 8 1 5.70595 1.9
COMMENT     0.082322 1)
COMMENT     #887=(CLabel
COMMENT     (CWidget 0 (0 0) 1 2 0 0 #707# -657931 100)
COMMENT     (LOGPEN 0 0 153) 1
COMMENT     (LOGFONT 38 14 0 0 400 0 0 0 0 3 2 1 18
COMMENT     "Georgia") 1.74233 0.555556 128
COMMENT     "Tth111I (643)" "@N (@S)" 5 12.4707 6.96932 0
COMMENT     -10 5.64467 0.949103 #886#)) (CObjectList))
COMMENT     #888=(CGroupWidget
COMMENT     (CWidget 1 (10 #270# 0) 1 2 0 0 Nil 0 100)
COMMENT     (CObjectList
COMMENT     #889=(CScratch
COMMENT     (CWidget 1 (1 #270# 1) 1 2 0 0 #705# 0 100)
COMMENT     (LOGPEN 0 6 10053171) 8 1 2.88655 1.9
COMMENT     0.082322 1)
COMMENT     #890=(CLabel
COMMENT     (CWidget 0 (0 0) 1 2 0 0 #707# 1226 100)
COMMENT     (LOGPEN 0 0 153) 1
COMMENT     (LOGFONT 38 14 0 0 400 0 0 0 0 3 2 1 18
COMMENT     "Georgia") 1.74233 0.555556 128
COMMENT     "XhoI (3834)" "@N (@S)" 5 -6.27215 -17.4233 0
COMMENT     -10 4.89537 0.949103 #889#)) (CObjectList))
COMMENT     #891=(CGroupWidget
COMMENT     (CWidget 1 (10 #271# 0) 1 2 0 0 Nil 0 100)
COMMENT     (CObjectList
COMMENT     #892=(CScratch
COMMENT     (CWidget 1 (1 #271# 1) 1 2 0 0 #705# 0 100)
COMMENT     (LOGPEN 0 6 10053171) 8 1 1.31914 1.9
COMMENT     0.082322 1)
COMMENT     #893=(CLabel
COMMENT     (CWidget 0 (0 0) 1 2 0 0 #707# 1333 100)
COMMENT     (LOGPEN 0 0 153) 1
COMMENT     (LOGFONT 38 14 0 0 400 0 0 0 0 3 2 1 18
COMMENT     "Georgia") 1.74233 0.555556 128
COMMENT     "XmnI (5608)" "@N (@S)" 5 -14.1675 5.22699 0
COMMENT     -10 5.295 0.949103 #892#)) (CObjectList)))
COMMENT     (CObjectList))
COMMENT     #894=(CGroupWidget (CWidget 14 (16 0) 1 2 0 0 Nil 0 100)
COMMENT     (CObjectList) (CObjectList))
COMMENT     #895=(CGroupWidget (CWidget 12 (0 0) 1 2 0 0 Nil 0 100)
COMMENT     (CObjectList) (CObjectList))) (CObjectList)))
COMMENT     (CSeqView 10 10 (CObjectList #896=(XLATFRAGMENT 1486 571 0 1 1487
            1715))
COMMENT     (CObList #897=(AnlzXLATItem 1486 3201 2 1486 3201)) 1 (CObList))
COMMENT     (CObList) 67853288 (CStringList) 67858832 67857824 (CObList)))
FEATURES             Location/Qualifiers
     LTR             1..141
                     /vntifkey="19"
                     /label=L-ITR
     promoter        156..1448
                     /vntifkey="29"
                     /label=CaMKIIa(1.3)
     misc_feature    3217..3825
                     /vntifkey="21"
                     /label=WPRE
     polyA_signal    3845..4323
                     /vntifkey="25"
                     /label=hGH\polyA
     LTR             4363..4503
                     /vntifkey="19"
                     /label=R-ITR
     rep_origin      4595..4901
                     /vntifkey="33"
                     /label=f1\Origin
     misc_feature    5420..6277
                     /vntifkey="21"
                     /label=AmpR
     rep_origin      6428..7095
                     /vntifkey="33"
                     /label=pUC\ori
     misc_feature    2423..2482
                     /vntifkey="21"
                     /label=TS
     misc_feature    2483..3202
                     /vntifkey="21"
                     /label=mScarlet
     misc_feature    1487..2413
                     /vntifkey="21"
                     /label=ChRmine
     enhancer        3176..3196
                     /vntifkey="9"
                     /label=ER\export
BASE COUNT  1556 a 1933 c 1943 g 1668 t
ORIGIN
        1 cctgcaggca gctgcgcgct cgctcgctca ctgaggccgc ccgggcaaag cccgggcgtc
       61 gggcgacctt tggtcgcccg gcctcagtga gcgagcgagc gcgcagagag ggagtggcca
      121 actccatcac taggggttcc tgcggccgca cgcgtttaac attatggcct taggtcactt
      181 catctccatg gggttcttct tctgattttc tagaaaatga gatgggggtg cagagagctt
      241 cctcagtgac ctgcccaggg tcacatcaga aatgtcagag ctagaacttg aactcagatt
      301 actaatctta aattccatgc cttgggggca tgcaagtacg atatacagaa ggagtgaact
      361 cattagggca gatgaccaat gagtttagga aagaagagtc cagggcaggg tacatctaca
      421 ccacccgccc agccctgggt gagtccagcc acgttcacct cattatagtt gcctctctcc
      481 agtcctacct tgacgggaag cacaagcaga aactgggaca ggagccccag gagaccaaat
      541 cttcatggtc cctctgggag gatgggtggg gagagctgtg gcagaggcct caggaggggc
      601 cctgctgctc agtggtgaca gataggggtg agaaagcaga cagagtcatt ccgtcagcat
      661 tctgggtctg tttggtactt cttctcacgc taaggtggcg gtgtgatatg cacaatggct
      721 aaaaagcagg gagagctgga aagaaacaag gacagagaca gaggccaagt caaccagacc
      781 aattcccaga ggaagcaaag aaaccattac agagactaca agggggaagg gaaggagaga
      841 tgaattagct tcccctgtaa accttagaac ccagctgttg ccagggcaac ggggcaatac
      901 ctgtctcttc agaggagatg aagttgccag ggtaactaca tcctgtcttt ctcaaggacc
      961 atcccagaat gtggcaccca ctagccgtta ccatagcaac tgcctctttg ccccacttaa
     1021 tcccatcccg tctgttaaaa gggccctata gttggaggtg ggggaggtag gaagagcgat
     1081 gatcacttgt ggactaagtt tgttcgcatc cccttctcca accccctcag tacatcaccc
     1141 tgggggaaca gggtccactt gctcctgggc ccacacagtc ctgcagtatt gtgtatataa
     1201 ggccagggca aagaggagca ggttttaaag tgaaaggcag gcaggtgttg gggaggcagt
     1261 taccggggca acgggaacag ggcgtttcgg aggtggttgc catggggacc tggatgctga
     1321 cgaaggctcg cgaggctgtg agcagccaca gtgccctgct cagaagcccc aagctcgtca
     1381 gtcaagccgg ttctccgttt gcactcagga gcacgggcag gcgagtggcc cctagttctg
     1441 ggggcagctc tagagcggta ccggatcccc gggtaccggt gccaccatgg cacacgcacc
     1501 aggcaccgac cagatgttct acgtgggcac aatggacggc tggtatctgg ataccaagct
     1561 gaactccgtg gccatcggcg cccactggtc ttgctttatc gtgctgacaa tcaccacatt
     1621 ctacctgggc tatgagtcct ggacatctcg gggccctagc aagagaacct ccttttacgc
     1681 cggctatcag gaggagcaga acctggccct gtttgtgaat ttctttgcca tgctgagcta
     1741 cttcggcaag atcgtggccg acacactggg ccacaacttc ggcgatgtgg gccccttcat
     1801 catcggcttc ggcaattaca ggtatgccga ctacatgctg acctgcccaa tgctggtgta
     1861 cgatctgctg tatcagctga gggcccccta tcgcgtgtct tgtagcgcca tcatctttgc
     1921 catcctgatg tctggcgtgc tggccgagtt ctacgcagag ggcgacccta ggctgaggaa
     1981 tggcgcctac gcctggtatg gctttggctg tttctggttt atcttcgcct actctatcgt
     2041 gatgagcatc gtggccaagc agtatagccg gctggcccag ctggcccagg atacaggcgc
     2101 cgagcacagc ctgcacgtgc tgaagttcgc cgtgtttacc ttctccatgc tgtggattct
     2161 gtttcccctg gtgtgggcca tctgccctag aggcttcggc tggatcgacg ataactggac
     2221 agaggtggcc cactgcgtgt gcgacatcgt ggccaagtcc tgttacggct ttgccctggc
     2281 ccggttcaga aagacctatg atgaggagct gtttcggctg ctggagcagc tgggacacga
     2341 cgaggatgag ttccagaagc tggagctgga tatgaggctg agcagcaatg gcgagcgcct
     2401 gcggagactg tctgcggccg ccaagagcag gatcaccagc gagggcgagt acatccccct
     2461 ggaccagatc gacatcaacg tggtgagcaa gggcgaggca gtgatcaagg agttcatgcg
     2521 gttcaaggtg cacatggagg gctccatgaa cggccacgag ttcgagatcg agggcgaggg
     2581 cgagggccgc ccctacgagg gcacccagac cgccaagctg aaggtgacca agggtggccc
     2641 cctgcccttc tcctgggaca tcctgtcccc tcagttcatg tacggctcca gggccttcac
     2701 caagcacccc gccgacatcc ccgactacta taagcagtcc ttccccgagg gcttcaagtg
     2761 ggagcgcgtg atgaacttcg aggacggcgg cgccgtgacc gtgacccagg acacctccct
     2821 ggaggacggc accctgatct acaaggtgaa gctccgcggc accaacttcc ctcctgacgg
     2881 ccccgtaatg cagaagaaga caatgggctg ggaagcgtcc accgagcggt tgtaccccga
     2941 ggacggcgtg ctgaagggcg acattaagat ggccctgcgc ctgaaggacg gcgggcgcta
     3001 cctggcggac ttcaagacca cctacaaggc caagaagccc gtgcagatgc ccggcgccta
     3061 caacgtggac cgcaagttgg acatcacctc ccacaacgag gactacaccg tggtggaaca
     3121 gtacgaacgc tccgagggcc gccactccac cggcggcatg gacgagctgt acaagttctg
     3181 ctacgagaac gaggtgtaat gagaattcga tatcaagctt atcgataatc aacctctgga
     3241 ttacaaaatt tgtgaaagat tgactggtat tcttaactat gttgctcctt ttacgctatg
     3301 tggatacgct gctttaatgc ctttgtatca tgctattgct tcccgtatgg ctttcatttt
     3361 ctcctccttg tataaatcct ggttgctgtc tctttatgag gagttgtggc ccgttgtcag
     3421 gcaacgtggc gtggtgtgca ctgtgtttgc tgacgcaacc cccactggtt ggggcattgc
     3481 caccacctgt cagctccttt ccgggacttt cgctttcccc ctccctattg ccacggcgga
     3541 actcatcgcc gcctgccttg cccgctgctg gacaggggct cggctgttgg gcactgacaa
     3601 ttccgtggtg ttgtcgggga aatcatcgtc ctttccttgg ctgctcgcct gtgttgccac
     3661 ctggattctg cgcgggacgt ccttctgcta cgtcccttcg gccctcaatc cagcggacct
     3721 tccttcccgc ggcctgctgc cggctctgcg gcctcttccg cgtcttcgcc ttcgccctca
     3781 gacgagtcgg atctcccttt gggccgcctc cccgcatcga taccgagcgc tgctcgagag
     3841 atctacgggt ggcatccctg tgacccctcc ccagtgcctc tcctggccct ggaagttgcc
     3901 actccagtgc ccaccagcct tgtcctaata aaattaagtt gcatcatttt gtctgactag
     3961 gtgtccttct ataatattat ggggtggagg ggggtggtat ggagcaaggg gcaagttggg
     4021 aagacaacct gtagggcctg cggggtctat tgggaaccaa gctggagtgc agtggcacaa
     4081 tcttggctca ctgcaatctc cgcctcctgg gttcaagcga ttctcctgcc tcagcctccc
     4141 gagttgttgg gattccaggc atgcatgacc aggctcagct aatttttgtt tttttggtag
     4201 agacggggtt tcaccatatt ggccaggctg gtctccaact cctaatctca ggtgatctac
     4261 ccaccttggc ctcccaaatt gctgggatta caggcgtgaa ccactgctcc cttccctgtc
     4321 cttctgattt tgtaggtaac cacgtgcgga ccgagcggcc gcaggaaccc ctagtgatgg
     4381 agttggccac tccctctctg cgcgctcgct cgctcactga ggccgggcga ccaaaggtcg
     4441 cccgacgccc gggctttgcc cgggcggcct cagtgagcga gcgagcgcgc agctgcctgc
     4501 aggggcgcct gatgcggtat tttctcctta cgcatctgtg cggtatttca caccgcatan
     4561 nnnnnnnnnn nnnnnnnnnn nnnnnnnnnn nnnnnnnnnn nnnnnnnnnn nnnnnnnnnn
     4621 nnnnnnnnnn nnnnnnnnnn nnnnnnnnnn nnnnnnnnnn nnnnnnnnnn nnnnnnnnnn
     4681 nnnnnnnnnn nnnnnnnnnn ncnnnnnnnn nnnnnnnnnn nnnnnnnnnn nnnnnnnnnn
     4741 nnnnnnnnnn nnnnnnnnnn nnnnnnnnnn nnnnnnnnnn nnnnnnnnnn nnnnnnnnnn
     4801 nnnnnnnnnn nnnnnnnnnn nnnnnnnnnn nnnnnnnnnn nnncctttga cgttggagtc
     4861 cacgttcttt nnnnnnnnnn nnnnnnnnnn nnnnnnnnnn nnnnnnnacc ctatctcggg
     4921 ctattctttt gatttataag ggattttgcc gatttcggcc tattggttaa aaaatgagct
     4981 gatttaacaa aaatttaacg cgaattttaa caaaatatta acgtttacaa ttttatggtg
     5041 cactctcagt acaatctgct ctgatgccgc atagttaagc cagccccgac acccgccaac
     5101 acccgctgac gcgccctgac gggcttgtct gctcccggca tccgcttaca gacaagctgt
     5161 gaccgtctcc gggagctgca tgtgtcagag gttttcaccg tcatcaccga aacgcgcgag
     5221 acgaaagggc ctcgtgatac gcctattttt ataggttaat gtcatgataa taatggtttc
     5281 ttagacgtca ggtggcactt ttcggggaaa tgtgcgcgga acccctattt gtttattttt
     5341 ctaaatacat tcaaatatgt atccgctcat gagacaataa ccctgataaa tgcttcaata
     5401 atattgaaaa aggaagagta tgagtattca acatttccgt gtcgccctta ttcccttttt
     5461 tgcggcattt tgccttcctg tttttgctca cccagaaacg ctggtgaaag taaaagatgc
     5521 tgaagatcag ttgggtgcac gagtgggtta catcgaactg gatctcaaca gcggtaagat
     5581 ccttgagagt tttcgccccg aagaacgttt tccaatgatg agcactttta aagttctgct
     5641 atgtggcgcg gtattatccc gtattgacgc cgggcaagag caactcggtc gccgcataca
     5701 ctattctcag aatgacttgg ttgagtactc accagtcaca gaaaagcatc ttacggatgg
     5761 catgacagta agagaattat gcagtgctgc cataaccatg agtgataaca ctgcggccaa
     5821 cttacttctg acaacgatcg gaggaccgaa ggagctaacc gcttttttgc acaacatggg
     5881 ggatcatgta actcgccttg atcgttggga accggagctg aatgaagcca taccaaacga
     5941 cgagcgtgac accacgatgc ctgtagcaat ggcaacaacg ttgcgcaaac tattaactgg
     6001 cgaactactt actctagctt cccggcaaca attaatagac tggatggagg cggataaagt
     6061 tgcaggacca cttctgcgct cggcccttcc ggctggctgg tttattgctg ataaatctgg
     6121 agccggtgag cgtgggtctc gcggtatcat tgcagcactg gggccagatg gtaagccctc
     6181 ccgtatcgta gttatctaca cgacggggag tcaggcaact atggatgaac gaaatagaca
     6241 gatcgctgag ataggtgcct cactgattaa gcattggtaa ctgtcagacc aagtttactc
     6301 atatatactt tagattgatt taaaacttca tttttaattt aaaaggatct aggtgaagat
     6361 cctttttgat aatctcatga ccaaaatccc ttaacgtgag ttttcgttcc actgagcgtc
     6421 agaccccgta gaaaagatca aaggatcttc ttgagatcct ttttttctgc gcgtaatctg
     6481 ctgcttgcaa acaaaaaaac caccgctacc agcggtggtt tgtttgccgg atcaagagct
     6541 accaactctt tttccgaagg taactggctt cagcagagcg cagataccaa atactgtcct
     6601 tctagtgtag ccgtagttag gccaccactt caagaactct gtagcaccgc ctacatacct
     6661 cgctctgcta atcctgttac cagtggctgc tgccagtggc gataagtcgt gtcttaccgg
     6721 gttggactca agacgatagt taccggataa ggcgcagcgg tcgggctgaa cggggggttc
     6781 gtgcacacag cccagcttgg agcgaacgac ctacaccgaa ctgagatacc tacagcgtga
     6841 gctatgagaa agcgccacgc ttcccgaagg gagaaaggcg gacaggtatc cggtaagcgg
     6901 cagggtcgga acaggagagc gcacgaggga gcttccaggg ggaaacgcct ggtatcttta
     6961 tagtcctgtc gggtttcgcc acctctgact tgagcgtcga tttttgtgat gctcgtcagg
     7021 ggggcggagc ctatggaaaa acgccagcaa cgcggccttt ttacggttcc tggccttttg
     7081 ctggcctttt gctcacatgt
//
