Features (pLannotate 1.2.2; 16 found; start..end, strand, type, name):
     17..44      +  repeat_region  AAV2 ITR (fragment): inverted terminal repeat of adeno-associated virus serotype 2 inverted
     73..100     +  repeat_region  AAV2 ITR (fragment): inverted terminal repeat of adeno-associated virus serotype 2 inverted
    154..1442    +  promoter       CaMKII promoter: promoter for the mouse calcium/calmodulin-dependent kinase II α subunit
   2417..2476    +  CDS            KCNJ2 (fragment): KCNJ2_HUMAN - Also known as IRK1. Experimental evidence at protein level: Swiss-Prot protein existence level 1. Probably participates in establishing action potential waveform and excitability of neuronal and muscle tissues. Inward rectifier potassium channels are characterized by a greater tendency to allow potassium to flow into the cell rather than out of it. Their voltage dependence is regulated by the concentration of extracellular potassium; as external potassium is raised, the voltage range of the channel opening shifts to more positive voltages. The inward rectification is mainly due t
   2475..3169    +  CDS            mScarlet (fragment): bright monomeric red fluorescent protein evolved from a synthetic template (Bindels et al., 2016)
   3197..3221    +  misc_feature   MCS (fragment): pBluescript multiple cloning site
   3221..3809    +  misc_feature   WPRE: woodchuck hepatitis virus posttranscriptional regulatory element
   3841..4317    +  polyA_signal   hGH poly(A) signal: human growth hormone polyadenylation signal
   4357..4497    +  repeat_region  AAV2 ITR: inverted terminal repeat of adeno-associated virus serotype 2 inverted
   4502..4553    -  misc_feature   bom (fragment): basis of mobility region from pBR322
   4572..5027    +  rep_origin     f1 ori (sequence partly withheld): f1 bacteriophage origin of replication; arrow indicates direction of (+) strand synthesis
   5028..5077    -  misc_feature   bom (fragment): basis of mobility region from pBR322
   5179..5214    -  CDS            rop (fragment): Rop protein, which maintains plasmids at low copy number; rop
   5309..5413    +  promoter       AmpR promoter: bla
   5414..6274    +  CDS            AmpR: β-lactamase; bla; confers resistance to ampicillin, carbenicillin, and related antibiotics
   6445..7033    +  rep_origin     ori: high-copy-number ColE1/pMB1/pBR322/pUC origin of replication
>Addgene plasmid #130990 | pAAV-CaMKIIa-ChRmine-mScarlet-WPRE | addgene full sequence | sequence record 255914 | Addgene NGS Result
CATGTCCTGCAGGCAGCTGCGCGCTCGCTCGCTCACTGAGGCCGCCCGGGCGTCGGGCGACCTTTGGTCG
CCCGGCCTCAGTGAGCGAGCGAGCGCGCAGAGAGGGAGTGGCCAACTCCATCACTAGGGGTTCCTGCGGC
CGCACGCGTTTAACATTATGGCCTTAGGTCACTTCATCTCCATGGGGTTCTTCTTCTGATTTTCTAGAAA
ATGAGATGGGGGTGCAGAGAGCTTCCTCAGTGACCTGCCCAGGGTCACATCAGAAATGTCAGAGCTAGAA
CTTGAACTCAGATTACTAATCTTAAATTCCATGCCTTGGGGGCATGCAAGTACGATATACAGAAGGAGTG
AACTCATTAGGGCAGATGACCAATGAGTTTAGGAAAGAAGAGTCCAGGGCAGGGTACATCTACACCACCC
GCCCAGCCCTGGGTGAGTCCAGCCACGTTCACCTCATTATAGTTGCCTCTCTCCAGTCCTACCTTGACGG
GAAGCACAAGCAGAAACTGGGACAGGAGCCCCAGGAGACCAAATCTTCATGGTCCCTCTGGGAGGATGGG
TGGGGAGAGCTGTGGCAGAGGCCTCAGGAGGGGCCCTGCTGCTCAGTGGTGACAGATAGGGGTGAGAAAG
CAGACAGAGTCATTCCGTCAGCATTCTGGGTCTGTTTGGTACTTCTTCTCACGCTAAGGTGGCGGTGTGA
TATGCACAATGGCTAAAAAGCAGGGAGAGCTGGAAAGAAACAAGGACAGAGACAGAGGCCAAGTCAACCA
GACCAATTCCCAGAGGAAGCAAAGAAACCATTACAGAGACTACAAGGGGGAAGGGAAGGAGAGATGAATT
AGCTTCCCCTGTAAACCTTAGAACCCAGCTGTTGCCAGGGCAACGGGGCAATACCTGTCTCTTCAGAGGA
GATGAAGTTGCCAGGGTAACTACATCCTGTCTTTCTCAAGGACCATCCCAGAATGTGGCACCCACTAGCC
GTTACCATAGCAACTGCCTCTTTGCCCCACTTAATCCCATCCCGTCTGTTAAAAGGGCCCTATAGTTGGA
GGTGGGGGAGGTAGGAAGAGCGATGATCACTTGTGGACTAAGTTTGTTCGCATCCCCTTCTCCAACCCCC
TCAGTACATCACCCTGGGGGAACAGGGTCCACTTGCTCCTGGGCCCACACAGTCCTGCAGTATTGTGTAT
ATAAGGCCAGGGCAAAGAGGAGCAGGTTTTAAAGTGAAAGGCAGGCAGGTGTTGGGGAGGCAGTTACCGG
GGCAACGGGAACAGGGCGTTTCGGAGGTGGTTGCCATGGGGACCTGGATGCTGACGAAGGCTCGCGAGGC
TGTGAGCAGCCACAGTGCCCTGCTCAGAAGCCCCAAGCTCGTCAGTCAAGCCGGTTCTCCGTTTGCACTC
AGGAGCACGGGCAGGCGAGTGGCCCCTAGTTCTGGGGGCAGCTCTAGAGCGGTACCGGATCCCCGGGTAC
CGGTGCCACCATGGCACACGCACCAGGCACCGACCAGATGTTCTACGTGGGCACAATGGACGGCTGGTAT
CTGGATACCAAGCTGAACTCCGTGGCCATCGGCGCCCACTGGTCTTGCTTTATCGTGCTGACAATCACCA
CATTCTACCTGGGCTATGAGTCCTGGACATCTCGGGGCCCTAGCAAGAGAACCTCCTTTTACGCCGGCTA
TCAGGAGGAGCAGAACCTGGCCCTGTTTGTGAATTTCTTTGCCATGCTGAGCTACTTCGGCAAGATCGTG
GCCGACACACTGGGCCACAACTTCGGCGATGTGGGCCCCTTCATCATCGGCTTCGGCAATTACAGGTATG
CCGACTACATGCTGACCTGCCCAATGCTGGTGTACGATCTGCTGTATCAGCTGAGGGCCCCCTATCGCGT
GTCTTGTAGCGCCATCATCTTTGCCATCCTGATGTCTGGCGTGCTGGCCGAGTTCTACGCAGAGGGCGAC
CCTAGGCTGAGGAATGGCGCCTACGCCTGGTATGGCTTTGGCTGTTTCTGGTTTATCTTCGCCTACTCTA
TCGTGATGAGCATCGTGGCCAAGCAGTATAGCCGGCTGGCCCAGCTGGCCCAGGATACAGGCGCCGAGCA
CAGCCTGCACGTGCTGAAGTTCGCCGTGTTTACCTTCTCCATGCTGTGGATTCTGTTTCCCCTGGTGTGG
GCCATCTGCCCTAGAGGCTTCGGCTGGATCGACGATAACTGGACAGAGGTGGCCCACTGCGTGTGCGACA
TCGTGGCCAAGTCCTGTTACGGCTTTGCCCTGGCCCGGTTCAGAAAGACCTATGATGAGGAGCTGTTTCG
GCTGCTGGAGCAGCTGGGACACGACGAGGATGAGTTCCAGAAGCTGGAGCTGGATATGAGGCTGAGCAGC
AATGGCGAGCGCCTGCGGAGACTGTCTGCGGCCGCCAAGAGCAGGATCACCAGCGAGGGCGAGTACATCC
CCCTGGACCAGATCGACATCAACGTGGTGAGCAAGGGCGAGGCAGTGATCAAGGAGTTCATGCGGTTCAA
GGTGCACATGGAGGGCTCCATGAACGGCCACGAGTTCGAGATCGAGGGCGAGGGCGAGGGCCGCCCCTAC
GAGGGCACCCAGACCGCCAAGCTGAAGGTGACCAAGGGTGGCCCCCTGCCCTTCTCCTGGGACATCCTGT
CCCCTCAGTTCATGTACGGCTCCAGGGCCTTCACCAAGCACCCCGCCGACATCCCCGACTACTATAAGCA
GTCCTTCCCCGAGGGCTTCAAGTGGGAGCGCGTGATGAACTTCGAGGACGGCGGCGCCGTGACCGTGACC
CAGGACACCTCCCTGGAGGACGGCACCCTGATCTACAAGGTGAAGCTCCGCGGCACCAACTTCCCTCCTG
ACGGCCCCGTAATGCAGAAGAAGACAATGGGCTGGGAAGCGTCCACCGAGCGGTTGTACCCCGAGGACGG
CGTGCTGAAGGGCGACATTAAGATGGCCCTGCGCCTGAAGGACGGCGGGCGCTACCTGGCGGACTTCAAG
ACCACCTACAAGGCCAAGAAGCCCGTGCAGATGCCCGGCGCCTACAACGTGGACCGCAAGTTGGACATCA
CCTCCCACAACGAGGACTACACCGTGGTGGAACAGTACGAACGCTCCGAGGGCCGCCACTCCACCGGCGG
CATGGACGAGCTGTACAAGTTCTGCTACGAGAACGAGGTGTAATGAGAATTCGATATCAAGCTTATCGAT
AATCAACCTCTGGATTACAAAATTTGTGAAAGATTGACTGGTATTCTTAACTATGTTGCTCCTTTTACGC
TATGTGGATACGCTGCTTTAATGCCTTTGTATCATGCTATTGCTTCCCGTATGGCTTTCATTTTCTCCTC
CTTGTATAAATCCTGGTTGCTGTCTCTTTATGAGGAGTTGTGGCCCGTTGTCAGGCAACGTGGCGTGGTG
TGCACTGTGTTTGCTGACGCAACCCCCACTGGTTGGGGCATTGCCACCACCTGTCAGCTCCTTTCCGGAA
CTTTCGCTTTCCCCCTCCCTATTGCCACGGCGGAACTCATCGCCGCCTGCCTTGCCCGCTGCTGGACAGG
GGCTCGGCTGTTGGGCACTGACAATTCCGTGGTGTTGTCGGGGAAATCATCGTCCTTTCCTTGGCTGCTC
GCCTATGTTGCCACCTGGATTCTGCGCGGGACGTCCTTCTGCTACGTCCCTTCGGCCCTCAATCCAGCGG
ACCTTCCTTCCCGCGGCCTGCTGCCGGCTCTGCGGCCTCTTCCGCGTCTTCGCCTTCGCCCTCAGACGAG
TCGGATCTCCCTTTGGGCCGCCTCCCCGCATCGATACCGAGCGCTGCTCGAGAGATCTACGGGTGGCATC
CCTGTGACCCCTCCCCAGTGCCTCTCCTGGCCCTGGAAGTTGCCACTCCAGTGCCCACCAGCCTTGTCCT
AATAAAATTAAGTTGCATCATTTTGTCTGACTAGGTGTCCTTCTATAATATTATGGGGTGGAGGGGGGTG
GTATGGAGCAAGGGGCAAGTTGGGAAGACAACCTGTAGGGCCTGCGGGGTCTATTGGGAACCAAGCTGGA
GTGCAGTGGCACAATCTTGGCTCACTGCAATCTCCGCCTCCTGGGTTCAAGCGATTCTCCTGCCTCAGCC
TCCCGAGTTGTTGGGATTCCAGGCATGCATGACCAGGCTCAGCTAATTTTTGTTTTTTTGGTAGAGACGG
GGTTTCACCATATTGGCCAGGCTGGTCTCCAACTCCTAATCTCAGGTGATCTACCCACCTTGGCCTCCCA
AATTGCTGGGATTACAGGCGTGAACCACTGCTCCCTTCCCTGTCCTTCTGATTTTGTAGGTAACCACGTG
CGGACCGAGCGGCCGCAGGAACCCCTAGTGATGGAGTTGGCCACTCCCTCTCTGCGCGCTCGCTCGCTCA
CTGAGGCCGGGCGACCAAAGGTCGCCCGACGCCCGGGCTTTGCCCGGGCGGCCTCAGTGAGCGAGCGAGC
GCGCAGCTGCCTGCAGGGGCGCCTGATGCGGTATTTTCTCCTTACGCATCTGTGCGGTATTTCACACCGC
ATA
[95 nt withheld, positions 4554-4648]
T
[46 nt withheld, positions 4650-4695]
C
[141 nt withheld, positions 4697-4837]
CCTTTGACGTTGGAGTCCACGTTCTTT
[37 nt withheld, positions 4865-4901]
ACTCTATCTCGGGCTATTCTTTTGATTTATAAGGGATTTTGCCGATTTCGGTCTATTGGTTAAAAAATGA
GCTGATTTAACAAAAATTTAACGCGAATTTTAACAAAATATTAACGTTTACAATTTTATGGTGCACTCTC
AGTACAATCTGCTCTGATGCCGCATAGTTAAGCCAGCCCCGACACCCGCCAACACCCGCTGACGCGCCCT
GACGGGCTTGTCTGCTCCCGGCATCCGCTTACAGACAAGCTGTGACCGTCTCCGGGAGCTGCATGTGTCA
GAGGTTTTCACCGTCATCACCGAAACGCGCGAGACGAAAGGGCCTCGTGATACGCCTATTTTTATAGGTT
AATGTCATGATAATAATGGTTTCTTAGACGTCAGGTGGCACTTTTCGGGGAAATGTGCGCGGAACCCCTA
TTTGTTTATTTTTCTAAATACATTCAAATATGTATCCGCTCATGAGACAATAACCCTGATAAATGCTTCA
ATAATATTGAAAAAGGAAGAGTATGAGTATTCAACATTTCCGTGTCGCCCTTATTCCCTTTTTTGCGGCA
TTTTGCCTTCCTGTTTTTGCTCACCCAGAAACGCTGGTGAAAGTAAAAGATGCTGAAGATCAGTTGGGTG
CACGAGTGGGTTACATCGAACTGGATCTCAACAGCGGTAAGATCCTTGAGAGTTTTCGCCCCGAAGAACG
TTTTCCAATGATGAGCACTTTTAAAGTTCTGCTATGTGGCGCGGTATTATCCCGTATTGACGCCGGGCAA
GAGCAACTCGGTCGCCGCATACACTATTCTCAGAATGACTTGGTTGAGTACTCACCAGTCACAGAAAAGC
ATCTTACGGATGGCATGACAGTAAGAGAATTATGCAGTGCTGCCATAACCATGAGTGATAACACTGCGGC
CAACTTACTTCTGACAACGATCGGAGGACCGAAGGAGCTAACCGCTTTTTTGCACAACATGGGGGATCAT
GTAACTCGCCTTGATCGTTGGGAACCGGAGCTGAATGAAGCCATACCAAACGACGAGCGTGACACCACGA
TGCCTGTAGCAATGGCAACAACGTTGCGCAAACTATTAACTGGCGAACTACTTACTCTAGCTTCCCGGCA
ACAATTAATAGACTGGATGGAGGCGGATAAAGTTGCAGGACCACTTCTGCGCTCGGCCCTTCCGGCTGGC
TGGTTTATTGCTGATAAATCTGGAGCCGGTGAGCGTGGGTCTCGCGGTATCATTGCAGCACTGGGGCCAG
ATGGTAAGCCCTCCCGTATCGTAGTTATCTACACGACGGGGAGTCAGGCAACTATGGATGAACGAAATAG
ACAGATCGCTGAGATAGGTGCCTCACTGATTAAGCATTGGTAACTGTCAGACCAAGTTTACTCATATATA
CTTTAGATTGATTTAAAACTTCATTTTTAATTTAAAAGGATCTAGGTGAAGATCCTTTTTGATAATCTCA
TGACCAAAATCCCTTAACGTGAGTTTTCGTTCCACTGAGCGTCAGACCCCGTAGAAAAGATCAAAGGATC
TTCTTGAGATCCTTTTTTTCTGCGCGTAATCTGCTGCTTGCAAACAAAAAAACCACCGCTACCAGCGGTG
GTTTGTTTGCCGGATCAAGAGCTACCAACTCTTTTTCCGAAGGTAACTGGCTTCAGCAGAGCGCAGATAC
CAAATACTGTTCTTCTAGTGTAGCCGTAGTTAGGCCACCACTTCAAGAACTCTGTAGCACCGCCTACATA
CCTCGCTCTGCTAATCCTGTTACCAGTGGCTGCTGCCAGTGGCGATAAGTCGTGTCTTACCGGGTTGGAC
TCAAGACGATAGTTACCGGATAAGGCGCAGCGGTCGGGCTGAACGGGGGGTTCGTGCACACAGCCCAGCT
TGGAGCGAACGACCTACACCGAACTGAGATACCTACAGCGTGAGCTATGAGAAAGCGCCACGCTTCCCGA
AGGGAGAAAGGCGGACAGGTATCCGGTAAGCGGCAGGGTCGGAACAGGAGAGCGCACGAGGGAGCTTCCA
GGGGGAAACGCCTGGTATCTTTATAGTCCTGTCGGGTTTCGCCACCTCTGACTTGAGCGTCGATTTTTGT
GATGCTCGTCAGGGGGGCGGAGCCTATGGAAAAACGCCAGCAACGCGGCCTTTTTACGGTTCCTGGCCTT
TTGCTGGCCTTTTGCTCA
